# Supplementary material for: Streptococcus salivarius 24SMBc Genome Analysis Reveals New Biosynthetic Gene Clusters Involved in Antimicrobial Effects on Streptococcus pneumoniae and Streptococcus pyogenes
Source: Microorganisms. 2022 Oct 16;10(10):2042. doi: 10.3390/microorganisms10102042 (PMC9610097; doi:10.3390/microorganisms10102042)
Supplement: Supplementary file 1 [file microorganisms-10-02042-s001.zip › file S1.txt]

LOCUS       Contig_1               40273 bp    DNA     linear       28-JUL-2022
DEFINITION  Streptococcus salivarius strain 24SMBc.
ACCESSION   
VERSION
KEYWORDS    .
SOURCE      Streptococcus salivarius
  ORGANISM  Streptococcus salivarius
            Unclassified.
COMMENT     Annotated using prokka 1.13 from
            https://github.com/tseemann/prokka.
FEATURES             Location/Qualifiers
     source          1..40273
                     /organism="Streptococcus salivarius"
                     /mol_type="genomic DNA"
                     /strain="24SMBc"
     tRNA            51..123
                     /locus_tag="LFGOLEEL_00001"
                     /product="tRNA-Thr"
                     /inference="COORDINATES:profile:Aragorn:1.2"
                     /note="tRNA-Thr(tgt)"
     tRNA            130..201
                     /locus_tag="LFGOLEEL_00002"
                     /product="tRNA-Gly"
                     /inference="COORDINATES:profile:Aragorn:1.2"
                     /note="tRNA-Gly(gcc)"
     tRNA            208..293
                     /locus_tag="LFGOLEEL_00003"
                     /product="tRNA-Leu"
                     /inference="COORDINATES:profile:Aragorn:1.2"
                     /note="tRNA-Leu(taa)"
     tRNA            308..381
                     /locus_tag="LFGOLEEL_00004"
                     /product="tRNA-Arg"
                     /inference="COORDINATES:profile:Aragorn:1.2"
                     /note="tRNA-Arg(acg)"
     tRNA            387..462
                     /locus_tag="LFGOLEEL_00005"
                     /product="tRNA-Pro"
                     /inference="COORDINATES:profile:Aragorn:1.2"
                     /note="tRNA-Pro(tgg)"
     tRNA            466..541
                     /locus_tag="LFGOLEEL_00006"
                     /product="tRNA-Met"
                     /inference="COORDINATES:profile:Aragorn:1.2"
                     /note="tRNA-Met(cat)"
     tRNA            556..631
                     /locus_tag="LFGOLEEL_00007"
                     /product="tRNA-Met"
                     /inference="COORDINATES:profile:Aragorn:1.2"
                     /note="tRNA-Met(cat)"
     tRNA            650..739
                     /locus_tag="LFGOLEEL_00008"
                     /product="tRNA-Ser"
                     /inference="COORDINATES:profile:Aragorn:1.2"
                     /note="tRNA-Ser(tga)"
     tRNA            749..822
                     /locus_tag="LFGOLEEL_00009"
                     /product="tRNA-Met"
                     /inference="COORDINATES:profile:Aragorn:1.2"
                     /note="tRNA-Met(cat)"
     tRNA            825..899
                     /locus_tag="LFGOLEEL_00010"
                     /product="tRNA-Phe"
                     /inference="COORDINATES:profile:Aragorn:1.2"
                     /note="tRNA-Phe(gaa)"
     tRNA            907..979
                     /locus_tag="LFGOLEEL_00011"
                     /product="tRNA-Gly"
                     /inference="COORDINATES:profile:Aragorn:1.2"
                     /note="tRNA-Gly(tcc)"
     tRNA            1009..1084
                     /locus_tag="LFGOLEEL_00012"
                     /product="tRNA-Ile"
                     /inference="COORDINATES:profile:Aragorn:1.2"
                     /note="tRNA-Ile(gat)"
     tRNA            1087..1176
                     /locus_tag="LFGOLEEL_00013"
                     /product="tRNA-Ser"
                     /inference="COORDINATES:profile:Aragorn:1.2"
                     /note="tRNA-Ser(gct)"
     CDS             1233..2063
                     /gene="mreC"
                     /locus_tag="LFGOLEEL_00014"
                     /inference="ab initio prediction:Prodigal:2.6"
                     /inference="similar to AA sequence:UniProtKB:Q8DMY2"
                     /codon_start=1
                     /transl_table=11
                     /product="Cell shape-determining protein MreC"
                     /translation="MKNSFYRFLLYGFIIILFFVMLFSFVFTNKKLTKDISFNVSGLV
                     TKVDSVVSVPFTALSKSHNVLSDLLSTYSENRDLKKSLSNLENQSAIISNLQEENDSL
                     RASLNLSDKLSRDNVLTAEVSMRPSVTWLKELTINVGKSKNVSKSMLATSNGGVIGFV
                     TKVYDDTTTISLLSSSSSDSYLASSVKSEDDNQIFGIISRYDNKKKLLEMTQLNSSSN
                     VKVGTEVVTSGLDDVSVKDVPIGTVDSVIDYEGNRTILVKPYADFDKISYVTLVGDGK
                     "
     CDS             2065..2589
                     /locus_tag="LFGOLEEL_00015"
                     /inference="ab initio prediction:Prodigal:2.6"
                     /codon_start=1
                     /transl_table=11
                     /product="hypothetical protein"
                     /translation="MKLSKYSIIPFLLSIVPFLWDGHISMILNHYLSPEFFLTSHLFI
                     IYIFILTLDFPNKYAFLYLICFGFLYDTYYFKTVGIVILTLPLLCYLLTQLGRIVKRN
                     TYVDFLLMFLFLFLFDTINFGFAVFYGFTNESVTDFIIYQLSPSIVFNLLIFIFIKPI
                     LEKLFLYLSVDRFK"
     CDS             2674..4185
                     /locus_tag="LFGOLEEL_00016"
                     /inference="ab initio prediction:Prodigal:2.6"
                     /inference="similar to AA sequence:UniProtKB:P22865"
                     /codon_start=1
                     /transl_table=11
                     /product="Secreted 45 kDa protein"
                     /translation="MKKRILSAVLVSGVTLSAAASVHAEDYDSQIAAADNAISNLASQ
                     QETAQAQVATIQSQVSTLRTQKSELETKNAELEKVSADLESEIQELSSKIVARQDSLA
                     KQARSAQQNNTATSYINSILNSKSISEAITRITAISKVVTANNDMLTKQESDQKELAA
                     KQEQNQAAINEIATNKAELETTEAGLTTQQAELEAAQVTLAAELATAQDEKTSLVSAK
                     STAEAVAASTAASVAQSQAIAESEAAAQAVASSEAAAFVAQSEAAATSEAVAQPSEAT
                     VSETATASEVAQEPVSSETSETTQEPTVATSEATQEPAAPATSEAQPESAASEAQQEP
                     AAPVTSEAQPESAAPAASEAPASEAPAATSEAPASQAPAASEAPAPAAETPKVSAAST
                     PNTYPVGQCTWGAKSLASWVGNYWGNAKNWIASAQAAGHSVGTTPVAGAIAVWPNDGG
                     GYGHVAYVTSASGTNSIQVMESNYAGNMSIGNYRGTFDPTSSAHGGSVYYIYP"
     CDS             4397..5362
                     /gene="prs"
                     /locus_tag="LFGOLEEL_00017"
                     /EC_number="2.7.6.1"
                     /inference="ab initio prediction:Prodigal:2.6"
                     /inference="similar to AA sequence:UniProtKB:P14193"
                     /codon_start=1
                     /transl_table=11
                     /product="Ribose-phosphate pyrophosphokinase"
                     /translation="MSYTNLKLFALSSNQELAAKVADKMGIELGKSSVREFSDGEIQV
                     NIEESIRGHHVFILQSTSSPVNDNLMEILIMVDALKRASAETISVVMPYYGYARQDRK
                     ARSREPITSKLVANMLEVAGVDRLLTVDLHASQIQGFFDIPVDHLMGAPLIADYFDRA
                     GLTGDDVVVVSPDHGGVTRARKLAQCLKTPIAIIDKRRSVDKMNTSEVMNIIGNVEGK
                     TCILIDDMIDTAGTICHAADALAEAGATHVYASCTHPVLSGPALDNIQKSAIEKLVVL
                     DTIYLPEERLIDKIEQISIADLISEAIIRIHEKRPLSPLFEMGHK"
     CDS             5454..6629
                     /gene="patA_1"
                     /locus_tag="LFGOLEEL_00018"
                     /EC_number="2.6.1.-"
                     /inference="ab initio prediction:Prodigal:2.6"
                     /inference="similar to AA sequence:UniProtKB:P16524"
                     /codon_start=1
                     /transl_table=11
                     /product="Putative N-acetyl-LL-diaminopimelate
                     aminotransferase"
                     /translation="MDLTQRFNKNLDKIEVSMIRQFDQSISDVPGIKKLTLGEPDFTT
                     PDHVKEAAKAAIDANQSHYTGMAGLPALRQAAAEFVKEKYNLTYNPDNEILVTIGATE
                     ALSATLTAILEPGDTILLPAPAYPGYEPIANLVGAEIVEIDTTANDFVLTPEMLEKAI
                     LEQGDKLKAVLLNYPTNPTGVTYSRQQIKDLAEVLKKYDIFVVSDEVYSELTYVDHHV
                     SIAEYLPEQTILINGLSKSHAMTGWRIGLIFAPAVLTAQLIKSHQYLVTAAATMAQFA
                     AIEALSAGKDDAQPMKVEYLKRRDYILEKMTELGFRIIKPDGAFYIFAKIPEGYTQDS
                     FKFCQDFAREKAIAIIPGVAFGKYGEGFVRLSYAASMDTIETAMTRLKEFMEEHAEA"
     CDS             6616..7389
                     /gene="recO"
                     /locus_tag="LFGOLEEL_00019"
                     /inference="ab initio prediction:Prodigal:2.6"
                     /inference="similar to AA sequence:UniProtKB:P42095"
                     /codon_start=1
                     /transl_table=11
                     /product="DNA repair protein RecO"
                     /translation="MQKLESRGLVLFNRNYRENDKLVKIFTEQAGKRMFFVRGGGAGK
                     LSAVIQPLTIAEFMMTVNDEGLSFIEDYSQAQSFKEITSDIFKLSYATYLAALTDATI
                     ADGVTDAQLFVFLEKTLELMEEGLDYEILTNIFEIQVLDRFGVRLNFHECVFCHRVGL
                     PFDFSFKFSGLLCPNHYAEDERRSHLDPNVPYLLDCFQGLSFEELRSISVKDDMKRKL
                     RYFIDDLYDNYVGIHLKSKKFIDNLNSWGHIMNKEDSAD"
     CDS             7574..8605
                     /gene="plsX"
                     /locus_tag="LFGOLEEL_00020"
                     /EC_number="2.3.1.-"
                     /inference="ab initio prediction:Prodigal:2.6"
                     /inference="similar to AA sequence:UniProtKB:Q8DRN3"
                     /codon_start=1
                     /transl_table=11
                     /product="Phosphate acyltransferase"
                     /translation="MAEDERENAMHVIAVDAMGGDNAPQAIVEGVNQAIADFKDIEIQ
                     LYGDEAKIKTYLTANERVSIVHTDEKINSDDEPAKAIRKKKKASMVLGAQAVKEKKAG
                     AVISAGNTGALLAAGLFVVGRIKGVERPGLMSTMPSFTGQPFDMLDLGANAENTASHL
                     HQYAILGSFYAKNVRGIANPRVGLLNNGTEETKGDSLRKEAFELLSKEPSINFVGNVE
                     AREIMSGAADVVVADGFTGNAVLKAIEGTGLGAMKTLKSAIMNGGLKAKLGAFLLKDS
                     LKGMKETMDYSSAGGAVLFGLKAPVVKCHGSSDAKAVYYTIKQVRTMLDTKVVEQLVE
                     AFSPKEEAN"
     CDS             8605..8850
                     /gene="acpP_1"
                     /locus_tag="LFGOLEEL_00021"
                     /inference="ab initio prediction:Prodigal:2.6"
                     /inference="similar to AA sequence:UniProtKB:O67611"
                     /codon_start=1
                     /transl_table=11
                     /product="Acyl carrier protein"
                     /translation="MSRVEILQKMQLVIQEQMGKEDIVLTEATKLDDLGVDSIELMEF
                     IINLEDEFALEISDDTIDHMVKVADLLNYLSEELNKE"
     CDS             9105..9812
                     /gene="purC"
                     /locus_tag="LFGOLEEL_00022"
                     /EC_number="6.3.2.6"
                     /inference="ab initio prediction:Prodigal:2.6"
                     /inference="similar to AA sequence:UniProtKB:Q07296"
                     /codon_start=1
                     /transl_table=11
                     /product="Phosphoribosylaminoimidazole-succinocarboxamide
                     synthase"
                     /translation="MSNQLIYTGKAKDIYSTEDENVIKSVYKDQATMLNGARKETIKG
                     KGVLNNQISSLIFEKLNAAGVATHFIERISDTEQLNKKVKIIPLEVVLRNVTAGSFSK
                     RFGVEEGLDLKTPIVEFYYKNDDLDDPFINDEHVKFLDIANDEQIAYIKEETRRINEL
                     LKDWFAQIGLRLIDFKLEFGFDKDGKIILADEFSPDNCRLWDAEGHHMDKDVFRRDLG
                     SLTDVYEVVLEKLQGLK"
     CDS             9879..13604
                     /gene="purL"
                     /locus_tag="LFGOLEEL_00023"
                     /EC_number="6.3.5.3"
                     /inference="ab initio prediction:Prodigal:2.6"
                     /inference="similar to AA sequence:UniProtKB:P74881"
                     /codon_start=1
                     /transl_table=11
                     /product="Phosphoribosylformylglycinamidine synthase"
                     /translation="MDKRIFVEKKADFRVKSHSLVKELKHNLQLKTLNDLRIVQVYDV
                     FNLAEDLFARTEKHIFSEQVTDTVLDEAAVKVDLDKYAFFAIESLPGQFDQRAASSQE
                     ALLLLGSSNDVTVNTAQLYLVNKDIDANELEAVKNYLLNPVDSRFKDITVGIAKQDFS
                     ESDKTIPSLAFFETYTAEDFAKYKAEQGLAMEVDDLLFIQDYFKSIGRVPTETELKVL
                     DTYWSDHCRHTTFETELKNIDFSASKFEKQLQATYDKYIAMRDELGRTEKPQTLMDMA
                     TIFGRYERANGRLDDMEVSDEINACSVEIEVDVNGVKEPWLLMFKNETHNHPTEIEPF
                     GGAATCIGGAIRDPLSGRSYVYQAMRISGAGDITTPIAETRAGKLPQQVISKTAAHGY
                     SSYGNQIGLATTYVREYFHPGFVAKRMELGAVVGAAPKENVVREKPEAGDVIILLGGK
                     TGRDGVGGATGSSKVQTVESVETAGAEVQKGNAIEERKIQRLFRNGEVTRLIKKSNDF
                     GAGGVCVAIGELADGLEIDLDKVPLKYQGLNGTEIAISESQERMAVVVRPEDVDAFVA
                     ECNKENIDAVVVATVTEKPNLVMHWNGETIVDLERRFLDTNGVRVVVDAKVVDKDVKL
                     PEERQTSAETLEADTLEVLADLNHASQKGLQTIFDSSVGRSTVNHPLGGRYQITPTEA
                     SVQKLPVQHGVTTTASVMAQGFNPYVAEWSPYHGAAYAVIEATARLVAAGANWSKARF
                     SYQEYFERMDKQAERFGQPVSALLGSIEAQIQLGLPSIGGKDSMSGTFEELTVPPTLV
                     AFGVTTADSRKVLSPEFKTAGENIYYIPGRALAQEIDFDLIKSNFAQFEAIQANHKVT
                     SASAVKYGGVLEALALATFGNHIGATVTLENLETALTAQLGGFVFTSPEDIAGVAKIG
                     QTAADFTLTVNGVTLDGHKLDSAFQGKLEEVYPTEFAQATELEEVPEVASDAVIKAKE
                     TVETPVVYIPVFPGTNSEYDSAKAFEKEGAKVNLVPFVTLNEEAIAKSVDTMVDNIEK
                     ANIIFFAGGFSAADEPDGSAKFIVNILLNEKVRAAIDSFIEGGGLIIGICNGFQALVK
                     SGLLPYGNFEDANSTSPTLFYNDANQHVAKMVETRIANTNSPWLAGVKVGDIHAIPVS
                     HGEGKFVVTAEEFAELRDNGQIFTQYVDFEGKPSMDSKYNPNGSVNAIEGITSKNGQI
                     IGKMGHSERFEDGLFQNIPGNKDQHLFASAVKYFTGK"
     CDS             13759..15198
                     /gene="purF"
                     /locus_tag="LFGOLEEL_00024"
                     /EC_number="2.4.2.14"
                     /inference="ab initio prediction:Prodigal:2.6"
                     /inference="similar to AA sequence:UniProtKB:P99164"
                     /codon_start=1
                     /transl_table=11
                     /product="Amidophosphoribosyltransferase"
                     /translation="MTYEVKSLNEECGVFGIWGHPDAAKLTYFGLHSLQHRGQEGAGI
                     LSNDAGQLKRHRDMGLLSEVFRDPANLDKLTGTAAIGHVRYATAGEASVDNIQPFLFK
                     FYDNQFGLAHNGNLTNAESLRRELEKNGAIFNSTSDSEILAHLIRRSHNPSFMGKVKE
                     ALNTVKGGFAYLLMLEDKLIAALDPNGFRPLSIGKMANGAIVVSSETCAFEVVGAEWI
                     RDVNPGEVVIIDDNGITYDNYTTDTQLAVCSMEYIYFARPDSNIQGVNVHTARKRMGA
                     QLAREFKHEADIVVGVPNSSLSAAMGFAEESGLPNEMGLIKNQYTQRTFIQPTQELRE
                     QGVRMKLSAVSGVVKGKRVVMIDDSIVRGTTSRRIVNLLKEAGATEVHVAIGSPALAY
                     PCFYGIDIQTRKELIAANHTVEETREIIGADSLTYLSIDGLIDSIGIDTDAPNGGLCV
                     AYFDGEYPTPLYDYEERYLESLKEHTSFY"
     CDS             15409..16431
                     /gene="purM"
                     /locus_tag="LFGOLEEL_00025"
                     /EC_number="6.3.3.1"
                     /inference="ab initio prediction:Prodigal:2.6"
                     /inference="similar to AA sequence:UniProtKB:Q97TA2"
                     /codon_start=1
                     /transl_table=11
                     /product="Phosphoribosylformylglycinamidine cyclo-ligase"
                     /translation="MTNKNAYAQSGVDVEAGYEVVERIKKHVARTERAGVMGALGGFG
                     GMFDLSKTGVKEPVLISGTDGVGTKLMLAIKYDKHDTIGQDCVAMCVNDIIAAGAEPL
                     YFLDYVATGKNEPAKLEQVVAGVAEGCVQAGAALIGGETAEMPGMYGEDDYDLAGFAV
                     GIAEKSQIIDGSKVAEGDVLLGLASSGIHSNGYSLVRRVFADYTGEEVLPELEGKKLK
                     DVLLEPTRIYVKAALPLIKEELVNGIAHITGGGFIENVPRMFSDDLAAEIDESKVPVL
                     PIFKALEKYGEIKHEEMFEIFNMGIGLMLAVKPENVERVKELLDEPVYEIGRIVKKDG
                     ASVVIK"
     CDS             16431..16985
                     /gene="purN"
                     /locus_tag="LFGOLEEL_00026"
                     /EC_number="2.1.2.2"
                     /inference="ab initio prediction:Prodigal:2.6"
                     /inference="similar to AA sequence:UniProtKB:P99162"
                     /codon_start=1
                     /transl_table=11
                     /product="Phosphoribosylglycinamide formyltransferase"
                     /translation="MAKKIAVFASGNGSNFQVIAEQFPVEFVFSDHRNAYVLERAKNL
                     NVVSHAFELKEFDNKAAYEEAIVKLLDDHQIDLVCLAGYMKIVGSTLLAAYEGRIINI
                     HPAYLPEFPGAHGIEDAWNAGVDQSGVTIHWVDSGVDTGKVIKQVRVPRLEGDTLDTF
                     ETRIHETEYKLYPEVLDSLGVARK"
     CDS             17061..18608
                     /gene="purH"
                     /locus_tag="LFGOLEEL_00027"
                     /inference="ab initio prediction:Prodigal:2.6"
                     /inference="similar to AA sequence:UniProtKB:P67544"
                     /codon_start=1
                     /transl_table=11
                     /product="Bifunctional purine biosynthesis protein PurH"
                     /translation="MTKRALISVSDKAGIVEFAQELKKLGWDIISTGGTKVALDNAGV
                     DTIAIDDVTGFPEMMDGRVKTLHPNIHGGLLARRDLDSHLQAAKDNNIELIDLVVVNL
                     YPFKETILKPDVTYADAVENIDIGGPSMLRSAAKNHASVTVVVDPADYAVVLDELSAN
                     GETSYETRQRLAAKVYRHTASYDALIAEYFTAQVGETKPEKLTLTYDLKQPMRYGENP
                     QQDADFYQKGLPTAYSIASAKQLNGKELSFNNIRDADAAIRIIRDFKDRPTVVALKHM
                     NPCGIGQADDIETAWDYAYEADPVSIFGGIVVLNREVDAATAKKMHGVFLEIIIAPSY
                     TDEALEILTTKKKNLRILELPFDAQDASEVEAEYTGVVGGLLVQNQDVVKESPADWQV
                     VTKRQPTETEATALEFAWKAIKYVKSNGIIVTNDHMTLGVGPGQTNRVASVRIAIEQA
                     KDRLDGAVLASDAFFPFADNVEEIAKAGIKAIIQPGGSVRDQESIEAADKHGLTMIFT
                     GVRHFRH"
     CDS             complement(18800..19639)
                     /locus_tag="LFGOLEEL_00028"
                     /inference="ab initio prediction:Prodigal:2.6"
                     /codon_start=1
                     /transl_table=11
                     /product="hypothetical protein"
                     /translation="MKKKLLNCLLPLACLATVSVSCGSSAQAAVLGDDYPSSWKFGGF
                     GVDPWTMYWRQCTSFAAYRLSNTNGFTLPVGYGNAITWGSIARANGHRVDMNPAVGSI
                     AWFSAGVNGAGHMGHVAWVAEVHGDQVTIEEYNYDAGQGPEKYHKRSFHKSQVSGYIH
                     FKDLEPGAQNGNPTNPSIKVGDTVRFTGTFRVTSVSGNTITSQDLAGGTPTKHNIVDP
                     GPVLEVDGQGNPTSDQYLNPGETFTIPGNFKVLAIDPPSDGVLVQIGNRKTWVTQSVL
                     EKV"
     CDS             19947..21209
                     /gene="purD"
                     /locus_tag="LFGOLEEL_00029"
                     /EC_number="6.3.4.13"
                     /inference="ab initio prediction:Prodigal:2.6"
                     /inference="similar to AA sequence:UniProtKB:P12039"
                     /codon_start=1
                     /transl_table=11
                     /product="Phosphoribosylamine--glycine ligase"
                     /translation="MKLLVVGSGGREHAIAKKLLESKDVEQVFVAPGNDGMTLDGLDL
                     INIGISEHSKLIDFAKANDIAWTFIGPDDALAAGIVDDFNAVGLKAFGPTKAAAELEW
                     SKDFAKEIMVKYDVPTAAYGTFSDFEEAKAYIEEKGAPIVVKADGLALGKGVVVAETV
                     EQAVEATHEMLLDNKFGDSGARVVIEEFLDGEEFSLFAFVNGDKFYIMPTAQDHKRAY
                     DGDKGPNTGGMGAYAPVPHLPQSVVDTAVDTIVKPVLEGMIKEGRPYTGVLYAGLILT
                     ADGPKVIEFNSRFGDPETQIILPRLTSDFAQNITDILDGKEPTIAWTDKGVTLGVVVA
                     SNGYPLDYEKGVKLPAKTEGDIITYYAGAKFAENGQDLLSNGGRVYMLVTTADTVKDG
                     QNIIYNELNKQNTEGLFYRTDIGSKANK"
     CDS             21287..21778
                     /gene="purE"
                     /locus_tag="LFGOLEEL_00030"
                     /EC_number="5.4.99.18"
                     /inference="ab initio prediction:Prodigal:2.6"
                     /inference="similar to AA sequence:UniProtKB:Q9WYS7"
                     /codon_start=1
                     /transl_table=11
                     /product="N5-carboxyaminoimidazole ribonucleotide mutase"
                     /translation="MTKPVISIIMGSKSDWATMQKAAEVLDNFGVAYEKKVVSAHRTP
                     DLMFKHAEEARSRGIKVIIAGAGGAAHLPGMVAAKTTLPVIGVPVKSRALSGVDSLYS
                     IVQMPGGVPVATMAIGESGATNAALFALRLLSVEDKAIADALANFAEEQGKIAEESTN
                     ELN"
     CDS             21765..22856
                     /gene="purK"
                     /locus_tag="LFGOLEEL_00031"
                     /EC_number="6.3.4.18"
                     /inference="ab initio prediction:Prodigal:2.6"
                     /inference="similar to AA sequence:UniProtKB:Q7A695"
                     /codon_start=1
                     /transl_table=11
                     /product="N5-carboxyaminoimidazole ribonucleotide
                     synthase"
                     /translation="MSSTKTIGIIGGGQLGQMMAISAIYMGHKVIALDPAADCPASRV
                     AEIIVAPYNEVEALRQLADRCDVLTYEFENVDADGLDAVIKDGQLPQGTDLLRISQNR
                     IFEKDFLSNKAQVTVAPYKVVTSSLDLEDIDLSKKYVLKTATGGYDGHGQKVITSADD
                     LEEANALANSAECVLEEFVNFDLEISVIVSGNGKDVTVFPVQENIHRNNILSKTIVPA
                     RISDSLAEKAKAMAVKIAEQLNLSGTLCVEMFATADDIIVNEIAPRPHNSGHYSIEAC
                     DFSQFDTHILGVLGAPLPAIHLHAPAVMLNVLGQHVEAAERYVTENPSAHLHMYGKLE
                     AKHNRKMGHVTLFSDEPDSVVEFGKGIDF"
     CDS             22884..23807
                     /locus_tag="LFGOLEEL_00032"
                     /inference="ab initio prediction:Prodigal:2.6"
                     /codon_start=1
                     /transl_table=11
                     /product="hypothetical protein"
                     /translation="MIGTTYAYAFQKAGHQVEHVLRDSKKNNAPKELSVDLLDGRYHS
                     KGENKHDTYEVRVAEADSEYDFIFLSVRHGFVKEAVETLRKNNIKGTLVFFCNFWNTR
                     KEVQEWAGDYDYILAFPTAGGHMQENHLDGVLFDHLMLEGEQKAHISNYADLTDLLTS
                     ADLKWEVPHDMVEWIWIHMAINAGVTSTAARSGNLENPEELALNLMNSSSELSLAIKA
                     IREALKVVEARGVNLKLYKAELLPYKIPAWIAGKAMKVMFAKNELTRKIMTLHNDKQD
                     IFYCCQSVYQTGQELGVKMPILEVNMKGISI"
     CDS             23816..24043
                     /locus_tag="LFGOLEEL_00033"
                     /inference="ab initio prediction:Prodigal:2.6"
                     /codon_start=1
                     /transl_table=11
                     /product="hypothetical protein"
                     /translation="MIQLIVNAFVEKDKTGAVVEVLYASSNHEKVRAKYEELIAQYPE
                     NYLAIYDLPIDTDLNTLDHYPSVWIGKEEFE"
     CDS             24320..25618
                     /gene="purB"
                     /locus_tag="LFGOLEEL_00034"
                     /EC_number="4.3.2.2"
                     /inference="ab initio prediction:Prodigal:2.6"
                     /inference="similar to AA sequence:UniProtKB:P12047"
                     /codon_start=1
                     /transl_table=11
                     /product="Adenylosuccinate lyase"
                     /translation="MIERYSRPEMANIWTEENKYRAWLEVEILADEAWAELGEIPKED
                     VALIREKADFDIDRILEIEQQTRHDVVAFTRAVSETLGEERKWVHYGLTSTDVVDTAY
                     GYLYKQANDIIRKDLENFLNIIADKAKEHKFTIMMGRTHGVHAEPTTFGLKLATWYSE
                     MKRNIERFEHAAAGVEAGKISGAVGNFANIPPFVEKYVCDKLGIRAQEISTQVLPRDL
                     HAEYFAVLASIATSIERMATEIRGLQKSEQREVEEFFAKGQKGSSAMPHKRNPIGSEN
                     MTGLARVIRGHMVTAYENVALWHERDISHSSAERIITPDTTILIDYMLNRFGNIVKNL
                     TVFPENMIRNMNSTFGLIFSQRAMLTLIEKGMTREQAYDLVQPKTAQSWDNQVDFKPL
                     LEADPEVTSRLTQEEIDEIFNPVYYTKRVDEIFERIGLGD"
     CDS             complement(26495..28186)
                     /gene="argS"
                     /locus_tag="LFGOLEEL_00035"
                     /EC_number="6.1.1.19"
                     /inference="ab initio prediction:Prodigal:2.6"
                     /inference="similar to AA sequence:UniProtKB:Q54869"
                     /codon_start=1
                     /transl_table=11
                     /product="Arginine--tRNA ligase"
                     /translation="MNTKELIAAEIGKVVPELEQENIQNLLETPKNADMGDLAFPAFS
                     LAKVLRKAPQMIAADIAEKIDASNFEKVEAVGPYINFFLDKSKISADVLGQVIAQGSH
                     YADQNIGHGRNIAFDMSSPNIAKPFSIGHLRSTVIADALANIVAKQGYKPVRINHLGD
                     WGKQFGMLIVAYKKWGSEEAVKANPINELLQLYVRINAEAEKDPSVDEEAREWFRKLE
                     AGDEEATALWQWFRDESLVEFNRLYDELGVSFDSYNGEAFYNDKMDEVVDILTEKGLL
                     QESQGAQVVNLEKYGIVHPALIKKSDGATLYITRDLAAALYRKRTYDFAKAIYVVGNE
                     QSAHFKQLKAVLKEMGYDWSDDMTHVAFGLVTKNGKKLSTRKGNVILLEPTIAEAVNR
                     AQAQIEAKNPNLPNKEAVAHAVGVGAIKFYDLKTDRMNGYDFDLDAMVSFEGETGPYV
                     QYAHARIQSILRKADFTPSSDATYSLNDVESWEIIKLIQDFPRIINRASDNFEPSIVA
                     KFAISLAQAFNKYYAHTRILDESPERDSRLALCYATATVLKEALRLLGVEAPDEM"
     CDS             28344..28769
                     /gene="argR_1"
                     /locus_tag="LFGOLEEL_00036"
                     /inference="ab initio prediction:Prodigal:2.6"
                     /inference="similar to AA sequence:UniProtKB:Q9K973"
                     /codon_start=1
                     /transl_table=11
                     /product="Arginine repressor"
                     /translation="MKRDRQAVIKQMISRDKIGTQEEIKQRLEAEGITVTQATLSRDL
                     REIGLLKLRDEEGKLYYSLSEHVLSSLDPTVKDYVKSVSRAQFMLVLHTELGEADVLA
                     NLIDSDGNPEILGTVAGADTLLVICKDAVVAERLESEFH"
     CDS             28769..29128
                     /gene="ymcA"
                     /locus_tag="LFGOLEEL_00037"
                     /inference="ab initio prediction:Prodigal:2.6"
                     /inference="similar to AA sequence:UniProtKB:O31779"
                     /codon_start=1
                     /transl_table=11
                     /product="putative protein YmcA"
                     /translation="MKTPHQNFQKAKEELIDLLKNHEAVLAFQEAEKAIGQIPQISYL
                     AGQMKAYQQEAVLFQKIEKQRAYEEAGEQADLIQNELENLPIVQDYRQKMQDASDLIQ
                     YVTKSIEEKINEELRHG"
     CDS             29121..31679
                     /gene="mutS"
                     /locus_tag="LFGOLEEL_00038"
                     /inference="ab initio prediction:Prodigal:2.6"
                     /inference="similar to AA sequence:UniProtKB:P0A1Y0"
                     /codon_start=1
                     /transl_table=11
                     /product="DNA mismatch repair protein MutS"
                     /translation="MAKEKISPGMQQYLDIKENYPDAFLLFRMGDFYELFYDDAVKAA
                     QILEISLTSRNKNADNPIPMAGVPYHSAQAYIDVLVEMGYKVAIAEQMEDPKQAVGVV
                     KREVVQVITPGTVVDSSKPDNANNFLVAIDKAGSRFGLAYMDVSTGEFFATELDDFSS
                     VCSEIQNLKAREVVVGYDLPEADEQVLVKQLNLLLSKETEVYDDVHLIDTSLTDLESS
                     VAGKLLQYVHRTQMRELSHLQKAQHYEIKDYLQMSYATKSSLDLLENARTGKKHGSLF
                     WLLDETKTAMGMRLLRTWIDRPLVNQATITERQNIIQVFLDNFFERSDLTESLKGVYD
                     IERLASRVSFGKANPKDLIQLGHTLAQVPVIKAILDSFNDGALSRLLQELDALPELES
                     LIRSAIDPDAPATITEGGIIRAGFDETLDKYRKVMSEGTSWIADIEAKEREVSGITTL
                     KIDYNRKDGYYFHVTNSNLSLVPDHFFRKATLKNSERFGTAELAKIEGEMLEAREKSS
                     TLEYDIFMRVREQVERYIDRLQSLAKAIATVDVLQSLAVVAETNHYVRPIFNDEHRIV
                     IDQGRHAVVEKVMGVQEYIPNTITFDSQTNIQLITGPNMSGKSTYMRQLALSVVMAQM
                     GSYVPADSIDLPVFDAIYTRIGAADDLISGQSTFMVEMMEANQAIKRATPNSLIIFDE
                     LGRGTATYDGMALAQSIIEFIHDKVGAKTMFATHYHELTALSNTLTHLVNVHVATLEK
                     DGEVTFLHKIVDGPADKSYGIHVAKIAGLPTDLLERADTILTQLEGETVAIQPQEKVL
                     PQEKPATETHVNEQISLFDDFTENPVLQELRDLDIYNMTPMQVMMAVADLKQKL"
     CDS             complement(31713..32168)
                     /locus_tag="LFGOLEEL_00039"
                     /inference="ab initio prediction:Prodigal:2.6"
                     /codon_start=1
                     /transl_table=11
                     /product="hypothetical protein"
                     /translation="MKKQFFKSGTSGILIGLAVSMIMSLIWSPSYMPLNPHSAIGQWM
                     TSHQVHGSMVLAYCLITWFAIGILFEVASYIFRKAEWSLLRATLTHYTLTCLGFIPLA
                     TLSGWFPLRLTFYLELVIEFSLIYLLVWVFSYWKMKKDIEQLNQELKHL"
     CDS             complement(32165..32602)
                     /locus_tag="LFGOLEEL_00040"
                     /inference="ab initio prediction:Prodigal:2.6"
                     /inference="similar to AA sequence:UniProtKB:Q5HDJ2"
                     /codon_start=1
                     /transl_table=11
                     /product="putative HTH-type transcriptional regulator"
                     /translation="MKIKVQIDSVFKEETLQIQAPSRTPKIQQVVEFVESLDDNHRLK
                     GKKDGETYLIEPKAISRIYIENRQVLAETIQGEYPLGLRLYQVLEKLPSYFIKISQSE
                     IVNLKEIERFNITPNGLVEIHLKNKETTYSSRRYLKAIKEKLQ"
     CDS             32781..33086
                     /locus_tag="LFGOLEEL_00041"
                     /inference="ab initio prediction:Prodigal:2.6"
                     /codon_start=1
                     /transl_table=11
                     /product="hypothetical protein"
                     /translation="MKSIMKWLAGIFLACSLILSFFTPFEKALTLNLLLLYFFVKQFM
                     DSTSSPKTYQWIFQIIYLLIFSGLIWFNLRHGDMIVIATALSWLTVVCELWLYSKHK"
     CDS             33138..35075
                     /gene="mutL"
                     /locus_tag="LFGOLEEL_00042"
                     /inference="ab initio prediction:Prodigal:2.6"
                     /inference="similar to AA sequence:UniProtKB:P49850"
                     /codon_start=1
                     /transl_table=11
                     /product="DNA mismatch repair protein MutL"
                     /translation="MPKIIELPEVLANQIAAGEVVERPASVVKELVENAIDAGSTQIT
                     IEVEESGLSKIQITDNGEGMAQSDVAMSLRRHATSKIKNQGDLFRIRTLGFRGEALPS
                     IASISHLTIVTAADGEAYGTKLVAKGGEIESQDPISTPVGTKITVENLFYNTPARLKY
                     MKSLQAELAHIVDVVNRLSLAHPEVAFTLLNDGRQLTQTSGTGDLRQAIAGIYGLTTA
                     KKMVEISNSDLDFEVSGYVSLPELTRANRNYITILINGRYIKNFLLNRAIFDGYGSKL
                     MVGRFPIAVIDIQIDPYLADVNVHPTKQEVRISKEKELMALISSAIAQSLKEQDLIPD
                     ALENLAKSSTRGATKPVQTSLPLKQTNLYYDSSRNDFFVKPETVQEDIKPLVSESPVS
                     SVENKPQPSVKQAQRSADESDSEHEKLDYKNKSKMKRMLENLDNEETSTFPELEFFGQ
                     MHGTYLFAQGQGGLYIIDQHAAQERVKYEYYREKIGEVDSSLQQLLVPYLFEFSGADY
                     ISLQEKMPLLNQVGIYLEPYGNNTFILREHPIWMKEEEIESAVYEMCDMLLLTNEVSV
                     KTYRAELAIMMSCKRSIKANHALDDYSARDLLVQLAQCKNPYNCPHGRPVLVNFTKSD
                     MEKMFRRIQENHTSLRDLGKY"
     CDS             35206..35427
                     /locus_tag="LFGOLEEL_00043"
                     /inference="ab initio prediction:Prodigal:2.6"
                     /codon_start=1
                     /transl_table=11
                     /product="hypothetical protein"
                     /translation="MRHLTKTNKHFLLVGLTFLATSLIFYILAWLGRPSLENALVNVS
                     SIAFTLGVVTYILLGLKMITDTLKTSSHP"
     CDS             35585..36175
                     /gene="ruvA"
                     /locus_tag="LFGOLEEL_00044"
                     /EC_number="3.6.4.12"
                     /inference="ab initio prediction:Prodigal:2.6"
                     /inference="similar to AA sequence:UniProtKB:P0A809"
                     /codon_start=1
                     /transl_table=11
                     /product="Holliday junction ATP-dependent DNA helicase
                     RuvA"
                     /translation="MYDYIKGTLVKITAKYIVIEANGLGYIVTVANPYSFSDQMNQTI
                     QVYLHQVIRDDAHLLFGFHTEDEKEVFLKLISVSGIGPTTALAIVAVDDNQGLVAAID
                     NSDIKYLMKFPKIGKKTAQQMVLDLAGKFAELPTETTKTTPSQPEGNHQLDEAMEALL
                     ALGYKAAELKKIKAFFEGTNETAEQYIKSALKMLMK"
     CDS             36184..36738
                     /gene="tag"
                     /locus_tag="LFGOLEEL_00045"
                     /EC_number="3.2.2.20"
                     /inference="ab initio prediction:Prodigal:2.6"
                     /inference="similar to AA sequence:UniProtKB:P05100"
                     /codon_start=1
                     /transl_table=11
                     /product="DNA-3-methyladenine glycosylase 1"
                     /translation="MVNRCRWVPTNNKLYCDYHDKEWGKPIGDDQKLFELLCLESYQS
                     GLSWLTVLNKRQAFNRVFHNYDIERVAQFRLSELEEALQNPDIIRHKLKLEATVNNAK
                     QVLKLQDEFGSLSHYFWQFFDGKPLINNVPTYKDVPSSTDLSQQIAKNLKKRGFKFLG
                     PTTIYSFLQAAGFVNDHENNCDFK"
     CDS             36835..38100
                     /gene="cinA"
                     /locus_tag="LFGOLEEL_00046"
                     /inference="ab initio prediction:Prodigal:2.6"
                     /inference="similar to AA sequence:UniProtKB:P54184"
                     /codon_start=1
                     /transl_table=11
                     /product="Putative competence-damage inducible protein"
                     /translation="MKAELIAVGTEILTGQITNTNAQFLSEKLAELGIDVYFHTAVGD
                     NENRLLSVLEQASKRSDLVILCGGLGPTEDDLTKQTLAKFLGKELVFDEEASKKLDSF
                     FATRPKHTRTPNNERQAQIVEGAIPLQNPTGLAVGGVITTQGVTYVVLPGPPSELKPM
                     VNQELVPALTENHASLYSRVLRFFGVGESQLVTILKDFIVNQTDPTIAPYAKVGEVTL
                     RLSTKASSREEADQKLDVLEKQIRSTKTLDGKSLSDFIYGYEESNSLAFETFRLLKNH
                     GKTITAAESLTAGLFQASIADFSGASQVFKGGFVTYSIEEKSKMLDIPLSQLEEHGVV
                     SHFTAEKMAEGARAKTDSDYGIALTGVAGPDSLEGHPAGTVFIGIADRNQVRSIKVVI
                     GGRSRSDVRYISTLYAFNLVRQALLQETT"
     CDS             38141..39280
                     /gene="recA"
                     /locus_tag="LFGOLEEL_00047"
                     /inference="ab initio prediction:Prodigal:2.6"
                     /inference="similar to AA sequence:UniProtKB:P0A451"
                     /codon_start=1
                     /transl_table=11
                     /product="Protein RecA"
                     /translation="MAKKTKKTEEITKKFGDERRKALDDALKNIEKDFGKGAVMRLGE
                     RAEQKVQVMSSGSLALDIALGAGGYPKGRIIEIYGPESSGKTTVALHAVAQTQKEGGI
                     AAFIDAEHALDPAYAAALGVNIDELLLSQPDSGEQGLEIAGKLIDSGAVDLVVVDSVA
                     ALVPRAEIDGDIGDSHVGLQARMMSQAMRKLSASINKTKTIAIFINQLREKVGIMFGN
                     PETTPGGRALKFYASVRLDVRGNTQIKGTGDKKDQNVGKETKIKVVKNKVAPPFKEAF
                     VEIMYGEGISQTGELVKIASDLGIIQKAGAWFSYNGEKIGQGSENAKKYLADHPDIFE
                     EIDHKVRVHYGLIEPDEEDSVEEAQVEETSDELVLDLDSTIEIEE"
     CDS             39450..39848
                     /gene="spxA_1"
                     /locus_tag="LFGOLEEL_00048"
                     /inference="ab initio prediction:Prodigal:2.6"
                     /inference="similar to AA sequence:UniProtKB:Q8DU17"
                     /codon_start=1
                     /transl_table=11
                     /product="Regulatory protein Spx"
                     /translation="MIKIYTISSCTSCKKAKTWLNNHQLPYKEQNLGKEPLTKEEILN
                     ILSKTENGVESIVSSKNRYAKALNCDIDELSVSEVIDLIQENPRILKSPILIDDKRLQ
                     VGYKEDDIRAFLPRSIRNVENSQARMRAAL"
ORIGIN      
        1 cgcttaacgg cgtgggggtt caagtccctt cacccgcatt agaaaagtta gccggcttag
       61 ctcagttggt agagcatctg atttgtaatc agagggtcgc gtgttcaagt catgtagccg
      121 gcataaaatg cgaacgtagt tcagtggtag aacatcacct tgccaaggtg ggggtcgcgg
      181 gttcgaatcc cgtcgttcgc ttgaggagcc ggggtggcgg aactggcaga cgcacaggac
      241 ttaaaatcct gcgaaaggaa actttcgtac cggttcgatc ccggtcctcg gcataataaa
      301 ataatgagca cccttagctc aactggatag agtacctgac tacgaatcag gcggttagag
      361 gttcgactcc tctagggtgc attttatcgg gaagtagctc agcttggtag agcacttggt
      421 ttgggaccaa ggggtcgcag gttcgaatcc tgtcttcccg atttatggcg gtgtagctca
      481 gctggctaga gcgtccggtt catacccggg aggtcggggg ttcgatcccc ttcgccgcta
      541 tatatatgga tttcttggac ctttagctca actggttaga gcactcggct cataaccgag
      601 cggtcgtagg ttcgagtcct acaaggtcca tatattaatt ataatatttg gaggattacc
      661 caagtccggc tgaagggaac ggtcttgaaa accgtcaggc gtgtaaaagc gtgcgtgggt
      721 tcgaatccca catcctcctt ataattaacg cgggatggag cagctaggta gctcgtcggg
      781 ctcataaccc gaaggtcgta ggttcaaatc ctgctcccgc aatatggctc ggtagctcag
      841 ttggtagagc aatggattga agctccatgt gtcggcggtt cgattccgtc tcgcgccatt
      901 ttattaagcg ggtgtagttt agtggtaaaa ctacagcctt ccaagctgtt gtcgcgagtt
      961 cgattctcgt cacccgcttt atttggatat tatagccaag catttgcttg ggcgcgtagc
     1021 tcagatggtt agagcgcacg cctgataagc gtgaggtcgg tggttcgatt ccactcgtgc
     1081 ccatattgga gaattactca agaggctgaa gaggacggtt tgctaaatcg ttaggtcggg
     1141 taactggcgc gggggttcga atcccccatt ctccgtagta ttatgacgaa ttatctttta
     1201 gataattcgt tttctttttt tgaggtgaca aaatgaaaaa tagtttttat cgatttcttc
     1261 tttatgggtt tattattatt ctattttttg taatgctttt ttcttttgtc tttactaata
     1321 aaaaattaac gaaggatatc tcttttaatg tatctggttt ggttacaaaa gtagactctg
     1381 ttgtttcagt tccatttact gcactatcaa aatctcacaa tgtgctttct gatcttttat
     1441 caacttattc tgagaatcgt gatttaaaaa aatctttatc aaatttagaa aatcaatcgg
     1501 ctattatttc taacttgcaa gaagagaatg attctttaag agcatctctt aatctttcgg
     1561 acaagctaag tcgtgataat gttctcactg ctgaagtttc tatgagacct tctgtgactt
     1621 ggttaaaaga gttaactatt aatgtgggta agtctaagaa tgttagtaaa tctatgctag
     1681 caacttcgaa tggtggagtt attggctttg taactaaagt ttatgatgat acaacaacta
     1741 tttctttact ttctagtagt tctagtgata gctaccttgc atctagtgtc aaatcagagg
     1801 acgataacca gattttcgga attatatcac gttatgataa taaaaagaag ctattagaga
     1861 tgacacaact caattcatct tctaacgtta aggtcggtac tgaagtagtc acaagtggtc
     1921 ttgatgatgt atcagtaaag gatgttccaa ttggtactgt agactctgtt attgattatg
     1981 aaggaaatcg tacgattttg gtaaaacctt atgctgattt tgataaaatt tcttatgtta
     2041 ctttagttgg agatggtaaa taatatgaaa ttgtccaagt attctattat tcctttctta
     2101 ctgagtattg tcccttttct atgggatggt catatttcta tgatacttaa tcattattta
     2161 tcccctgaat tttttctaac atctcatctt tttattattt atattttcat cttaactctt
     2221 gattttccaa ataagtatgc atttctttac cttatttgtt ttggatttct ttatgatacc
     2281 tattatttca aaacagttgg tatagtgatt ctaactctgc cactgttatg ctatctgtta
     2341 actcagctag gacgaattgt taagagaaat acctatgttg attttttgtt aatgttttta
     2401 ttcttatttc tctttgatac cataaatttt ggctttgccg tattttatgg tttcaccaat
     2461 gagtctgtga ctgattttat tatttatcaa ctaagtccta gtatagtatt taatcttttg
     2521 atctttatct ttattaaacc tattcttgaa aaattatttt tatatctgtc agttgataga
     2581 tttaaataga actgtaatat tggcgtaaca aagtttgcgt cattttttgt tacaataaga
     2641 aggtcttatc gaaaaggagt agtattttat attatgaaaa aacgtattct ttcagcagtg
     2701 ttggtaagtg gtgtaacctt atcagcagct gcatcagtac atgcagagga ttatgattcg
     2761 caaatcgctg ctgcagataa tgcaattagt aaccttgctt ctcaacaaga gactgcacaa
     2821 gcgcaagttg ctacaatcca atctcaagta tctacactta gaacacaaaa atcagaattg
     2881 gaaactaaaa atgctgaact tgaaaaagtg tcagcagatt tggaatctga aattcaagaa
     2941 ttatcaagta aaattgtagc tcgtcaagat tctttggcga aacaagctcg tagtgctcaa
     3001 caaaataata ctgcgactag ctacatcaac tctatcttga actctaagtc aatctctgaa
     3061 gctattactc gtatcacagc tatttcaaaa gttgttacgg ctaataatga catgttgaca
     3121 aaacaagagt ctgatcaaaa agagcttgct gcaaagcaag aacaaaacca agctgctatt
     3181 aatgaaattg caactaataa agctgagctt gaaacaacag aagctggttt gacaactcaa
     3241 caagctgaac tagaagcagc acaagttact ttggctgcag aattggctac agcacaagat
     3301 gaaaaaacat cacttgtttc tgctaaatca actgcagaag ctgtggcagc ttcaactgca
     3361 gcatcagttg ctcagtctca agcaattgca gaatcagagg cagcagcaca agcagtagca
     3421 tcttcagaag cggcagcatt tgtagctcaa tcagaggcgg cagcaacttc agaagctgta
     3481 gctcaacctt ctgaagctac tgtttcagaa acagcgacag cctcagaagt agcacaagaa
     3541 ccggtttcat cagaaacttc agaaactact caagagccaa ctgttgcaac ttcagaagca
     3601 acacaagagc ctgctgctcc agcaacatct gaagcacagc cagaatcagc tgcgtcagag
     3661 gcacaacaag agcctgctgc cccagtaaca tctgaagcac aaccagaatc agctgctcca
     3721 gcagcttcag aagctcctgc tagcgaagca cctgcagcaa catctgaagc accagcaagt
     3781 caagcacctg cagcttcaga agcaccagct cctgctgctg aaacacctaa agtatcagca
     3841 gcatcaactc ctaatacata tccagttggt caatgtactt ggggtgctaa atcattagct
     3901 tcatgggttg gtaattactg gggtaatgct aaaaactgga ttgctagcgc acaagcagct
     3961 ggtcactcag ttggtacgac tcctgtagcc ggtgcaattg cggtttggcc aaatgatggt
     4021 ggtggttatg gtcacgtagc ttacgtaaca tcagcatcag gtacaaattc aattcaagtt
     4081 atggaatcaa actatgctgg taacatgtca atcggtaact accgtggtac atttgatcca
     4141 acatcatcag ctcatggtgg ttctgtatac tatatttacc cataatgaat acaaaaaggc
     4201 gattcgaatt ttctcgaatc gtttttattt tatggcaaaa tgtctttact ttctggaact
     4261 gcttttagac gggaaaatgt cgaggttaag gttaaatctt tttagtcttg ttaagttact
     4321 gtgacaccat ttattttgca ttgaaaatca atctaaaaaa aggtagaatg gtttagtaga
     4381 tattttggag gaaatcatgt cttatacgaa tttgaagttg tttgctttat cgtctaacca
     4441 ggaattagca gcaaaagttg ctgataaaat gggtattgaa ctcggaaaat caagtgttcg
     4501 tgaattttca gatggtgaga ttcaagttaa tattgaagaa tctatccgtg gtcatcacgt
     4561 ttttattctt caatctacaa gctcccctgt aaatgataac ttgatggaaa tcttgattat
     4621 ggttgatgca ctaaaacgtg ccagtgcaga aacaatcagt gttgttatgc cttattatgg
     4681 ttatgcacgt caagaccgta aggcacgttc acgtgaacca atcacatcta agttggttgc
     4741 taatatgctt gaggttgcag gtgttgatcg acttttgaca gttgacctcc atgcttctca
     4801 aattcaagga ttctttgata ttcctgtaga ccatttgatg ggtgcaccac ttatcgcaga
     4861 ttactttgat cgtgctggtc ttactgggga tgatgttgtt gttgtttctc cagaccatgg
     4921 tggtgtgact cgtgcacgaa aacttgctca atgtttgaaa acaccaattg caatcattga
     4981 taagcgtcgt agtgttgata aaatgaacac ttctgaggtt atgaatatta ttggtaacgt
     5041 tgaaggtaaa acatgtatct tgattgatga tatgattgat actgcgggta caatctgtca
     5101 tgcggcggat gcgcttgctg aagctggtgc aactcatgtt tatgcttcat gtactcatcc
     5161 tgtattgtca ggtccagcac ttgataatat tcaaaaatct gctattgaga agcttgtcgt
     5221 attggacacg atttatcttc cagaagaacg tttgattgat aaaattgaac aaatttcaat
     5281 tgctgatttg atttcagagg caattattcg tattcatgaa aaacgtccat tgtcaccttt
     5341 gtttgaaatg ggccataaat agactaaagc tagcctaggc tagctttttt ggtgtttaaa
     5401 tgcgtttgag tttttgatat aatgtaaggc ataattgcaa agaggtgacc gtgatggatt
     5461 taacacaacg ttttaataaa aatttagata agattgaagt ttcaatgatt cgtcagtttg
     5521 accaatcaat ttcagatgta ccagggatca aaaagttgac acttggtgaa cctgatttta
     5581 caactccaga tcatgtaaaa gaggctgcta aagctgctat cgatgctaac cagtcgcact
     5641 atacaggtat ggcagggctt cctgccttac gtcaggcagc tgcggagttt gttaaggaaa
     5701 aatacaatct tacttataac ccagataatg aaattttggt gactattgga gctacagaag
     5761 ccctttctgc aacattgact gctattttgg agccaggaga tacgattctt ttacctgcac
     5821 cagcctatcc tggatatgag ccgattgcaa atctagttgg tgctgaaatt gtcgaaattg
     5881 atacaacagc taatgatttt gttttgactc cggagatgtt agaaaaggca attttggagc
     5941 agggagataa gcttaaagcc gttttgctta actacccaac caacccaacc ggtgtgacct
     6001 actcacgtca acagattaaa gatctggctg aagttctgaa aaaatacgat atttttgttg
     6061 ttagtgatga agtttactct gaactaactt atgtggatca ccatgtatct attgctgagt
     6121 atttaccgga acaaacgatt ttgattaatg gtttgtctaa atctcatgcg atgacagggt
     6181 ggcgtattgg tttgattttc gcacctgcag tcttgacggc tcagttgatt aagagtcacc
     6241 aatatttggt aacagctgca gcaacaatgg cacaatttgc agctattgaa gccttatctg
     6301 ctggtaagga tgatgcccaa ccaatgaaag ttgagtactt gaagcgtcgc gattatattc
     6361 ttgaaaaaat gactgaactt ggtttcagaa ttattaaacc tgatggtgct ttctacatct
     6421 ttgctaagat tccagaaggg tatactcaag actcctttaa gttctgccaa gactttgctc
     6481 gtgaaaaagc tattgcgatt atcccagggg tcgcttttgg gaagtatggc gaaggctttg
     6541 ttcgcttgtc gtatgcggct agcatggata ctattgaaac agctatgact cgtttgaaag
     6601 agtttatgga agaacatgca gaagcttgag agtagagggc ttgtcctctt caatcgtaat
     6661 tatcgtgaga atgataaact agttaaaatt tttaccgagc aagctggtaa acggatgttt
     6721 tttgttagag gtggtggggc aggtaaatta agtgctgtca ttcaaccttt gaccatcgct
     6781 gaattcatga tgactgtaaa tgatgaaggt ctatctttca tagaagatta tagccaggca
     6841 caatccttca aggaaattac aagcgatatt ttcaagctgt cttatgcgac ttatttggct
     6901 gcattgacag atgctactat tgctgatggt gtgacagatg cgcaattatt tgtattcttg
     6961 gagaagacgc ttgaattaat ggaagaaggc ttggattatg aaatattgac taatatcttt
     7021 gagattcagg ttttagaccg tttcggcgta cgcttgaatt ttcacgagtg tgtcttttgt
     7081 catcgtgtag gacttccttt tgatttctcg tttaagttct cggggctact ttgtccaaat
     7141 cactatgcag aggatgaaag gcgtagtcac ttggacccta atgtgcctta tcttttagat
     7201 tgttttcagg ggctttcctt tgaagaattg agaagcatat ctgttaagga tgacatgaaa
     7261 cgaaagctac gatattttat cgatgacctc tatgataatt atgttggaat acatcttaaa
     7321 agtaagaagt ttattgataa tctaaattct tggggccata ttatgaataa agaagatagt
     7381 gctgactaga cattatcttc tttttgtttc acgtgaaaca ggaaagtaat ggttttcagt
     7441 ctcaggggtt aaaatgcagg tcagttcgtg ctataataat aagataataa gctgaaagac
     7501 tctgctagaa acagtgaact agtctatttt agttacctaa tattttattg aaagaaatct
     7561 gagtttgttt tttatggcag aggacgagag ggagaatgct atgcatgtaa ttgcagtaga
     7621 tgctatgggt ggcgataatg cgccacaagc aattgtagag ggagtcaacc aagctatagc
     7681 agatttcaaa gatattgaaa tccagcttta tggtgatgaa gctaaaatca agacttattt
     7741 gacagcgaat gaacgtgtga gcattgtgca tactgatgaa aagataaatt cggatgatga
     7801 gccagctaaa gctattcgca agaagaaaaa agcttcaatg gtcttaggtg cacaagctgt
     7861 taaggagaaa aaagcaggtg ccgtgatttc tgcgggaaat acaggtgccc ttcttgccgc
     7921 aggtctcttc gtggtcggac gtattaaggg agttgagcgt ccaggtctta tgtcaacaat
     7981 gccaagtttt actggtcaac cctttgatat gcttgattta ggtgcaaatg cggaaaatac
     8041 agctagtcat ttgcatcaat atgctatttt aggctctttc tatgctaaaa atgtgcgtgg
     8101 cattgccaac cctcgtgtag gtctccttaa taatgggact gaggaaacaa agggggatag
     8161 tcttcgtaag gaggcttttg aactcctatc taaggagcca agtattaact ttgttggtaa
     8221 tgttgaggcg cgtgaaatta tgtcaggagc tgctgatgta gtagtcgctg atggtttcac
     8281 aggaaatgca gttcttaagg caattgaagg aacgggactt ggtgccatga agactcttaa
     8341 gtcagctatc atgaatggtg gtcttaaagc taagttaggt gccttcctat tgaaggatag
     8401 tctaaaaggt atgaaagaga ctatggatta ctctagcgcc ggaggtgcgg ttctctttgg
     8461 tcttaaagct cccgtagtaa aatgtcatgg atctagtgat gctaaggcag tttactacac
     8521 cattaagcag gttcgtacga tgcttgatac taaggttgtt gagcagctag ttgaagcctt
     8581 tagtccgaaa gaggaggcta actgatgagt agagtagaaa ttcttcagaa aatgcagctc
     8641 gttattcaag agcagatggg taaagaggac attgttttaa ccgaagccac caaattagat
     8701 gacttgggtg tagattcaat agagcttatg gaattcatta ttaatttgga ggatgagttt
     8761 gctcttgaga tttccgatga tactattgac catatggtta aggtagctga tttgttgaac
     8821 tatttgtctg aggaattgaa taaagaataa gaaagctaga gatagataat agttgtgtac
     8881 tatacgattg ttattttgtg ggagtgaggc aagaaactaa atgttatatg gatttagttc
     8941 tgtcacactc cttttttcta tacatttttt attaggaaac tctaaaaaag aatcaaaaga
     9001 cgaacgttgt ttttttacta aagtaataaa gtttgctata tgttggtttt tggattctgg
     9061 tatggtataa ttaggaagaa taaacttgaa aggcgaacaa taccatgtca aaccaactaa
     9121 tttatactgg taaagctaaa gatatttata gtacagaaga cgaaaatgtg attaagtcgg
     9181 tctataagga ccaagcaact atgcttaatg gtgctcgtaa ggagactatt aagggaaagg
     9241 gtgtgctaaa taatcagatt tcgtctctta tttttgaaaa attgaatgct gcgggtgtag
     9301 ctactcactt tatcgaacgt atttctgaca cagaacaact caacaagaaa gtgaaaatca
     9361 ttcctttgga ggttgttctt cgtaacgtga ctgcgggttc tttttctaaa cgttttggcg
     9421 tggaagaagg tttggacttg aaaactccta tcgttgaatt ttactataag aacgatgatt
     9481 tggatgatcc attcatcaat gatgagcatg tgaagttctt ggatattgcc aatgatgaac
     9541 aaattgctta tatcaaggaa gaaacgcgtc gtatcaatga attgctgaaa gattggtttg
     9601 cacaaattgg tcttcgtttg attgacttca aattggaatt cggttttgat aaggatggca
     9661 aaattatctt ggcagatgaa ttttcaccag ataactgccg cctttgggat gcagaagggc
     9721 accatatgga caaggatgtc ttccgtcgtg atcttggtag cttgacagat gtttatgaag
     9781 ttgtattgga aaaattgcaa ggattgaagt agccttttac aaatagaata cttggtcttc
     9841 actacaatct ttaagtagaa atagataaag gaaataaaat ggataaacgt attttcgttg
     9901 agaaaaaagc tgattttcgt gtgaaatctc actctttagt aaaagaatta aagcataatc
     9961 ttcagttgaa aactttgaat gatcttcgta ttgttcaagt ttacgatgtc tttaatttag
    10021 cagaggattt gtttgcgcgt acggaaaaac acatcttctc tgagcaagtg actgatactg
    10081 ttttggacga ggctgcggtt aaggttgatc ttgataagta tgctttcttt gctatcgaaa
    10141 gtttgcctgg tcaatttgac caacgtgcgg catcttcaca agaagctttg cttttgcttg
    10201 gtagttcaaa tgatgtaacg gtgaatacag cgcaacttta cttggttaac aaggatattg
    10261 atgcgaatga gttggaagct gttaaaaact acctcttgaa cccagtggat tctcgtttca
    10321 aagatatcac tgttggcatt gcgaaacagg atttctctga gtctgacaag accattccaa
    10381 gcttggcttt ctttgaaact tatacggcag aagattttgc taagtataag gcagagcaag
    10441 gattggcaat ggaagtggat gaccttctct tcattcaaga ttacttcaag tctattggac
    10501 gtgtgccaac tgaaactgag cttaaggttt tggatactta ctggtctgac cactgtcgtc
    10561 acacaacttt cgagactgag ttgaaaaaca tcgacttctc agcttctaaa tttgaaaaac
    10621 aattgcaagc gacttatgac aagtatattg ccatgcgtga tgagttggga cgtacagaaa
    10681 aacctcaaac cttgatggat atggcgacta tttttggccg ttatgagcgt gctaatggtc
    10741 gtttggatga catggaagtg tctgatgaaa tcaatgcctg ctcagttgaa attgaagtgg
    10801 atgtcaatgg cgtgaaagaa ccatggcttc tcatgttcaa gaacgaaact cacaaccacc
    10861 caactgaaat cgaaccattt ggtggtgcgg ctacttgtat cggtggtgcc attcgtgacc
    10921 cattgtcagg tcgttcatac gtttaccaag ccatgcgtat ctcaggtgct ggtgatatta
    10981 caacaccaat tgccgagact cgtgctggta aattgccaca acaagtgatt tctaaaacag
    11041 cagctcacgg ttattcttca tacggtaacc aaattggtct tgcaacaacc tatgttcgtg
    11101 aatacttcca cccaggtttc gttgctaagc gtatggagct aggtgctgtg gtcggtgcgg
    11161 ctcctaagga aaatgttgtc cgtgaaaaac ctgaagcagg tgatgtgatt atcttgctcg
    11221 gtggtaagac tggacgtgat ggtgtcggtg gtgcgacagg ttcatctaaa gttcaaacgg
    11281 ttgaatctgt tgaaacagct ggtgctgagg ttcaaaaagg gaatgccatc gaagaacgta
    11341 agattcaacg tcttttccgt aatggggaag tgacacgtct gatcaagaaa tcaaatgact
    11401 ttggtgctgg tggtgtctgt gtggctatcg gtgaattggc agatggtctt gaaattgatc
    11461 tagacaaagt gccattgaaa tatcaaggtt tgaacggtac agaaattgcc atttctgagt
    11521 ctcaagaacg tatggctgta gtggttcgtc cagaagatgt agacgccttc gttgctgaat
    11581 gtaataaaga aaatattgat gctgttgtcg ttgcgacagt gactgaaaaa ccaaatcttg
    11641 ttatgcactg gaatggcgaa accatcgttg atttggaacg tcgtttcctt gatacaaatg
    11701 gtgtgcgtgt agttgtagat gctaaggtag ttgacaagga tgtcaagctt ccagaagaac
    11761 gtcaaacatc tgctgaaacc cttgaagctg atactcttga agtcttggct gaccttaacc
    11821 atgccagtca aaaagggttg caaactatct ttgatagctc agttggtcgt tcaacagtca
    11881 atcacccact tggtggtcgc taccaaatca caccaactga agcttctgta cagaaattgc
    11941 cagtccaaca tggtgtgaca acaactgctt ctgtcatggc gcaagggttc aacccttatg
    12001 tagcagaatg gtctccatat catggtgcgg cttatgcggt catcgaagca accgctcgct
    12061 tggttgctgc tggtgcaaac tggtctaagg ctcgcttctc ttatcaagaa tacttcgagc
    12121 gtatggataa acaagcagag cgttttggtc aaccagtatc agctcttctt ggatcaattg
    12181 aagctcagat tcaacttggt ttgccatcta tcggtggtaa agactctatg tctggtacct
    12241 ttgaagaatt gacagtacca ccaaccttgg ttgcttttgg tgtcacaaca gcagatagcc
    12301 gtaaggtcct ttctccagaa tttaaaactg ctggtgaaaa tatctattac atccctggtc
    12361 gagctttggc acaagaaatt gacttcgatc tcatcaagtc gaactttgct caatttgaag
    12421 ccatccaagc taatcataaa gtcacatctg catcagctgt caaatatggt ggtgtccttg
    12481 aagctcttgc acttgcaaca ttcggtaacc atattggtgc cactgtaacc cttgaaaatc
    12541 ttgagactgc cttgacagct caattgggtg gattcgtctt cacatctccg gaagatattg
    12601 caggggttgc caagattgga caaacagcag ctgactttac acttactgtc aatggtgtaa
    12661 cgcttgatgg acacaaactt gacagtgcct tccaaggtaa attggaagag gtctacccaa
    12721 cggaatttgc acaagcaact gagttggaag aagtacctga ggtggcatca gatgctgtta
    12781 tcaaagctaa ggaaacagtt gagacaccag tggtttacat cccagtgttc ccaggtacta
    12841 actctgagta tgattcagct aaggcctttg aaaaagaagg tgcgaaagtc aacttagtac
    12901 catttgtcac actgaacgaa gaagctattg ccaagtctgt tgacaccatg gttgacaata
    12961 tcgaaaaagc taatattatc ttctttgcag gaggcttctc agccgctgac gaacccgatg
    13021 gatctgctaa atttatcgtc aacatcttgc ttaatgaaaa agtacgtgca gccattgaca
    13081 gcttcatcga aggtggtggt ttgattatcg gtatctgtaa tggattccaa gctcttgtca
    13141 aatcaggtct tcttccatac ggtaactttg aagatgcaaa cagtactagt ccaactctct
    13201 tctacaatga tgccaaccaa cacgtggcta agatggttga aacacggatt gccaacacca
    13261 actcaccatg gcttgctggc gtgaaagttg gtgacatcca tgccatccca gtatcacacg
    13321 gtgaaggtaa gtttgtcgtg acagctgagg aatttgcaga acttcgtgac aatggtcaaa
    13381 tctttaccca atatgttgac ttcgaaggca aaccaagcat ggactctaag tacaatccaa
    13441 atggttctgt taatgctatc gaaggtatca caagcaagaa tggtcaaatt attggtaaga
    13501 tgggtcactc agaacgtttc gaagatggtc tcttccaaaa tattccagga aataaagacc
    13561 aacacctctt tgcgtcagcg gttaaatact ttactggaaa ataatagagt gccaagtgta
    13621 ctcagtaatg atatttttcg atatgcagtg attctaaaga gcttgaaagc ttgagttcca
    13681 attagtgaaa tgagaggcta gaaacggttt ttcgttcgcc ttgcataagg aaaatatcaa
    13741 aaataaaagg tataaaaaat gacatacgaa gttaaatctc ttaatgaaga atgtggtgtt
    13801 tttggtatct ggggtcaccc agatgctgcc aaattaactt atttcggact tcacagtctc
    13861 caacaccgtg gtcaagaggg agcaggaatt ctctcaaatg atgcgggtca attgaagcgt
    13921 catcgtgata tggggcttct ctcagaagtt tttcgtgatc cagccaactt ggacaagcta
    13981 actggaacag ctgctatcgg tcatgttcgt tatgcgactg ctggtgaagc ttctgtagac
    14041 aatattcaac ctttcttgtt taagttttat gacaatcagt ttggacttgc ccacaacggg
    14101 aacttgacta atgcagagtc acttagacgt gagttggaaa aaaatggtgc aatctttaac
    14161 tcgacttctg actcagaaat tttggcccac ttgattcgtc gtagccataa cccgtccttc
    14221 atgggtaagg tgaaagaagc cttgaacact gttaaaggtg gatttgctta cctcctcatg
    14281 cttgaggaca agctcattgc agccttggat ccaaatggtt tccgtcccct ttctattggt
    14341 aagatggcca atggagctat tgtggtttca tctgaaacct gtgcctttga agtggttgga
    14401 gcagagtgga ttcgcgatgt gaatccaggt gaggttgtta tcatcgatga taatggcatt
    14461 acttacgata actatacaac ggatacccaa ttggctgttt gctcaatgga gtatatttac
    14521 tttgcccgtc ctgattcaaa tatccaaggg gtcaatgtcc atacagctcg taaacgtatg
    14581 ggtgctcaat tggcacgtga attcaaacat gaagcagata ttgtagttgg tgtgcctaat
    14641 tcatcactta gcgcagccat gggatttgca gaagaatcag gcttgccaaa tgaaatgggc
    14701 ttgattaaaa accaatacac tcaacgtacc tttatccaac caacacaaga attacgtgag
    14761 caaggggttc gtatgaagct ctctgccgta tcaggtgttg ttaaaggcaa acgtgtggtt
    14821 atgattgacg actctattgt acgtgggaca acctcacgtc gtatcgttaa tttgctaaaa
    14881 gaagcaggag caacagaggt tcacgtagca atcggtagtc cagcccttgc ctatccatgt
    14941 ttctacggta tcgatattca aacacgtaag gaattgattg cggccaatca tacagttgag
    15001 gaaacacgcg aaatcattgg tgcggatagc ttgacttact tgtcaatcga tggcttgatt
    15061 gattctattg gaattgacac agatgcacca aacggtggcc tttgtgtggc ttactttgat
    15121 ggtgaatatc caacaccatt gtatgactac gaagaacgct atttggaaag tttgaaagaa
    15181 cacacttctt tctattaaga gcagtgcaga agaaaaaaga ggaaaaaatt atgtctaaaa
    15241 atgcttacgc tccacgtctc actactgact aaaagctaaa gcatttgtca gtagacgctt
    15301 tgccctatgg agccaaagct agagacctga ctagtatttt tagataaaaa ggtggtttat
    15361 ctaaaaatac gtcgcaattt ttctcgaaaa aagaaaagga ataaacaaat gacaaataaa
    15421 aatgcgtatg cccaatcggg tgtggacgtt gaagcaggtt atgaagttgt tgaacgtatc
    15481 aaaaaacacg ttgcccgtac agagcgtgca ggtgtcatgg gagctctcgg tggcttcggt
    15541 ggtatgtttg acctttcaaa aacaggtgtc aaagagcccg ttttgatttc aggtacagat
    15601 ggtgtcggta ctaagctcat gcttgctatc aagtacgaca aacacgatac tatcggtcaa
    15661 gactgtgtgg ctatgtgtgt taacgatatc atcgctgcag gtgctgagcc cctttacttc
    15721 cttgactacg tagcaactgg taaaaatgaa ccagctaaat tggaacaggt cgttgctggt
    15781 gtggctgaag gttgtgtgca agctggtgct gccctcattg gtggtgaaac tgctgaaatg
    15841 cctggtatgt atggagaaga cgactatgat ttggcaggtt tcgcggtagg tatcgcagaa
    15901 aaatctcaaa tcattgacgg ttcaaaagtg gctgaaggtg atgtgcttct tggacttgcc
    15961 tcaagtggta tccactcaaa cggttactca ctcgtgcgtc gtgtctttgc tgattacaca
    16021 ggtgaagaag ttctcccaga acttgaaggc aaaaaactta aagacgttct tcttgaacca
    16081 actcgtatct acgtcaaagc ggctttgcca ctcatcaaag aagaattggt gaatggaatt
    16141 gcccacatca caggtggtgg tttcatcgaa aatgtgccac gtatgttctc agatgacctg
    16201 gctgctgaaa ttgacgaaag caaagtgcca gttcttccaa ttttcaaagc ccttgaaaaa
    16261 tatggtgaaa tcaaacatga agaaatgttt gaaatcttca acatgggtat tggtctcatg
    16321 cttgcggtta aaccagaaaa tgttgaacgc gtcaaagaac ttcttgacga acctgtttat
    16381 gaaatcggtc gtattgtgaa gaaagatggc gcaagtgtgg tgattaaata atggctaaaa
    16441 agattgctgt ttttgcctct ggcaacggct caaactttca ggtgattgcg gaacaatttc
    16501 cagtagaatt tgttttttca gatcaccgta atgcctatgt cttggaacgt gccaagaatc
    16561 ttaatgtggt tagccatgcc tttgaactca aggaatttga caataaagcg gcttatgaag
    16621 aggctatcgt caaactcttg gatgatcacc agattgattt ggtttgtttg gctggttata
    16681 tgaaaatcgt cggctcaacc ttgctagcag cttacgaagg ccgtattatc aatattcacc
    16741 cggcttatct ccctgaattt ccaggggctc atggtattga ggatgcttgg aatgcaggtg
    16801 ttgaccagtc tggtgtaact attcactggg tggattctgg cgttgatacc ggaaaggtca
    16861 tcaaacaagt ccgtgtgcca cgccttgaag gtgataccct tgatactttc gaaactcgca
    16921 tccacgaaac agagtacaag ctctatccag aagtcttgga tagtttgggc gttgcacgaa
    16981 aataaggaag tgctagagct gaaagaaaat tttcgactgt agcagataaa gaactttttt
    17041 aaaaaaggaa aagagagaaa atgactaaac gagcacttat ttcagtctca gataaagcgg
    17101 gcatcgttga atttgcccaa gaactcaaaa aactcggttg ggacatcatc tcaactggtg
    17161 gtactaaagt tgcccttgac aatgctgggg tagacactat cgccattgac gatgtgactg
    17221 gtttcccaga aatgatggac ggtcgtgtga agaccctcca tccaaatatc cacggtggtc
    17281 ttctcgctcg tcgtgacctt gatagccacc ttcaagcggc taaggacaat aatattgaat
    17341 tgattgacct tgttgtggtg aacctctacc cattcaagga gactattctc aaaccagacg
    17401 tgacttatgc tgacgcggtt gaaaacatcg atatcggtgg tccatcaatg cttcgttcag
    17461 cagctaaaaa ccacgctagc gtaacagttg tggtagaccc tgctgactac gctgttgttc
    17521 ttgacgaatt gtcagcgaat ggcgaaacaa gctacgaaac tcgccaacgt ttggcagcga
    17581 aagtataccg tcacacagct tcatacgacg ctttgattgc ggaatacttc acagctcaag
    17641 tgggtgaaac aaaacctgaa aaactcactt tgacttatga ccttaagcaa ccaatgcgtt
    17701 acggtgaaaa ccctcaacaa gacgcagact tctaccaaaa aggtttgcca acggcttact
    17761 caattgcttc agctaaacag cttaacggta aagaattgtc attcaataat atccgtgatg
    17821 ctgatgccgc tatccgtatc atccgtgatt tcaaagaccg tccaacagtt gtggctctca
    17881 aacacatgaa cccatgtggt atcggtcaag ctgatgacat tgaaacagct tgggactacg
    17941 cttatgaagc tgacccagtg tcaatctttg gtggaatcgt agtcctcaac cgtgaggtag
    18001 atgctgcgac agctaagaaa atgcatggtg ttttccttga aatcatcatt gcaccaagct
    18061 atacagatga agcgcttgaa atcttgacta ccaagaagaa aaacttgcgt atccttgagt
    18121 tgccatttga cgctcaagat gctagcgaag tggaagcaga atacactggt gttgtcggtg
    18181 gacttctcgt tcaaaaccaa gacgttgtta aagaaagtcc agctgactgg caagtggtta
    18241 ctaaacgtca accaactgaa acagaagcga cagccctgga gtttgcttgg aaagctatca
    18301 agtacgtcaa atcaaatggt atcatcgtga ctaacgacca catgacactt ggtgttggcc
    18361 ctggtcaaac taaccgtgtg gcttcagtcc gtatcgccat tgagcaagct aaagaccgtc
    18421 ttgacggcgc tgttcttgct tcagatgcct tcttcccatt tgcggataat gtggaagaaa
    18481 tcgctaaagc aggtattaaa gcaatcatcc aaccgggtgg atcagtacgt gaccaagagt
    18541 caatcgaagc ggctgataaa catggtttga caatgatctt tacaggcgta agacatttcc
    18601 gtcattaaga attttcaaaa catccaattt cttggatgct tttttgatgc cttaagtttc
    18661 ctttaagcta cccaaactat actaatatca tcctaaaaaa cttttctttt tcataaatct
    18721 cctaagagct cagcatccgc tgggcttttt tgtttcagtg catcaaaaaa acaaccgctc
    18781 tcacgattgt tcaatagatt taaacctttt caaggacaga ttgggttacc caagtcttgc
    18841 gattgccaat ttggacgagg acaccatcgc ttggtgggtc aatggcaagg actttgaagt
    18901 tacctggaat ggtaaacgtc tcaccaggat tgaggtactg gtctgaagtt ggattgcctt
    18961 gtccatcaac ttcaagaacc ggtccaggat caacgatatt gtgtttggtt ggtgtgcctc
    19021 cagctaaatc ttgactggtg atggtatttc ctgacacaga cgtgacacgg aaggttcctg
    19081 tgaagcggac cgtatcgcca actttgatag aagggttagt aggatttcca ttttgagctc
    19141 ctggttcgag gtctttaaaa tggatatagc cagacacttg actcttatgg aaactgcgtt
    19201 tatggtattt ctcaggccct tgtcccgcat cgtagttgta ctcttcaatg gtcacctgat
    19261 caccatgaac ttccgcaacc caagcgacat gccccatatg accagctcca ttgacaccag
    19321 ctgagaacca ggcgatgctc cccacagcag gattcatgtc cacacggtga ccattggcac
    19381 gtgcgatact gccccaagtg atggcattac cataacctac tggtaaggtg aaaccattgg
    19441 tattactgag gcgataggcc gcaaaggacg tacactgacg ccagtacata gtccaaggat
    19501 caacgccgaa gcccccaaat ttccaagagg atgggtagtc atctccgagg acagccgcct
    19561 gagcagagct gccacacgaa accgatacag tcgctagaca agctagcggt aagagacaat
    19621 ttagtaattt tttcttcatt ttaacctcca cctacctatt cgcagttttt caggaaaatg
    19681 aagatatttt tgcgtttaag cctcccttaa gctgtttaga ctatactatc attaatccta
    19741 aataactttt ttcattttca taatctccca agaggtggtc caagtggccg ccttttttaa
    19801 tgtccaaatt tggatacaca cccatatctc cgaacaaata tgttataatg gttatgtata
    19861 attcgtgaaa attgctaatt tttccgaatg attgtcgtta acgggcattt gcccctagtc
    19921 ttatttgata ttgaggtatc tttcaaatga aacttttggt tgttggttct ggtggtcgtg
    19981 aacatgcgat tgccaagaaa ttattggagt ctaaagacgt tgagcaagtt ttcgtggctc
    20041 ctggtaatga cgggatgaca ttggacggtc ttgatttgat caatatcgga atttccgaac
    20101 attctaagct gattgacttt gcaaaagcga acgatattgc ttggaccttt atcggtccgg
    20161 atgatgcgct tgctgctgga atcgtggatg atttcaatgc ggtaggactc aaagcatttg
    20221 gtccgaccaa ggctgcggct gagctggaat ggtctaagga ttttgctaag gaaatcatgg
    20281 tcaaatacga cgttccgaca gcagcctatg gcacattttc agatttcgag gaagccaagg
    20341 cctacatcga ggaaaaaggc gctccaatcg tcgtcaaggc agacggcttg gccctaggta
    20401 aaggtgtcgt cgttgcggag acggttgagc aagccgtcga agctactcac gagatgcttt
    20461 tggacaataa attcggtgat tcaggtgcgc gagtggtcat cgaggaattt cttgacgggg
    20521 aagagttttc tctctttgcc tttgtcaatg gagataaatt ctacattatg ccaacggctc
    20581 aggaccacaa acgtgcttat gatggggaca agggccctaa cactggtggg atgggtgcct
    20641 atgcgccggt tcctcacttg ccacagagcg tggttgacac agcggttgac accattgtca
    20701 agccagtcct tgaaggtatg atcaaagaag gtcgtcctta cacgggtgtc ctttacgccg
    20761 gtcttatctt gacagctgac ggccctaaag tcatcgagtt caactcacgt tttggcgatc
    20821 ctgaaacgca aatcatcttg cctcgtttga catctgactt tgcgcaaaat attactgata
    20881 ttttggatgg caaagagcca actatcgctt ggacggataa gggtgtgaca cttggtgtgg
    20941 ttgtagcctc aaacggctac ccattggatt atgaaaaagg tgttaagttg ccggccaaga
    21001 cagagggtga catcatcact tactatgctg gagctaaatt tgctgaaaat ggccaagacc
    21061 tcctctcaaa cggaggacgt gtttacatgt tggtcacaac agcagacacc gtcaaagacg
    21121 gccaaaacat catctacaac gaactcaaca aacaaaacac agaaggcctc ttctaccgta
    21181 cggatatcgg tagcaaggct aacaaataat cagagaccgt aggtcgtaaa aggcgagcga
    21241 aagcgagcca aactaagacc attatcaaaa aagaaaagga aaaattatga ctaaaccagt
    21301 aatttccatt atcatgggct caaaatccga ctgggcaacc atgcaaaaag ctgctgaagt
    21361 tctcgacaac ttcggcgtcg cttacgaaaa gaaagttgtt tccgcacacc gtacaccgga
    21421 cctcatgttc aaacatgcgg aagaagcacg tagccgtggc atcaaggtca tcatcgcagg
    21481 tgctggtggc gctgctcact tgccagggat ggttgctgct aaaacaaccc ttccagtcat
    21541 tggtgtgccc gtcaaatcac gtgctcttag cggtgtggat tcgctttatt ctatcgttca
    21601 gatgccaggt ggtgtgccag tcgcaaccat ggctatcggt gaatcaggag ctaccaatgc
    21661 tgccctcttt gccctccgtc tcctctcagt agaagacaag gccattgcag atgcgcttgc
    21721 taactttgct gaagaacaag gaaaaatcgc agaggagtct acaaatgagc tcaactaaaa
    21781 ccattggaat catcggtggt ggccagctgg ggcagatgat ggccatttct gctatctaca
    21841 tggggcacaa ggttatcgct ctagatccag cagcggattg tccggcctct cgtgtggcgg
    21901 aaatcatcgt ggcaccttat aacgaagtag aagcccttcg tcaattggca gaccgctgtg
    21961 atgttctcac ttatgaattt gaaaatgtcg acgctgacgg ccttgacgct gttatcaaag
    22021 acggtcagct tccacaaggg acagacctgc ttcgtatttc acaaaaccgt atctttgaaa
    22081 aggactttct ctcaaacaag gctcaagtga ccgttgcacc ttataaggtc gtgacatcta
    22141 gccttgattt ggaagatatt gacctttcta aaaaatacgt cctcaagact gcgacaggcg
    22201 gttacgatgg ccacggtcaa aaagtcatca cgtcagccga cgatttggaa gaggcaaatg
    22261 cccttgctaa ctcagccgag tgtgtattgg aagagttcgt caacttcgac ctcgagattt
    22321 cggtcatcgt gtctggtaac ggcaaggatg tgacggtttt cccagttcag gaaaatatcc
    22381 atcgcaacaa catcctctct aaaactatcg tgcctgcccg catttctgat agtctagctg
    22441 agaaagctaa agctatggca gtgaagattg ctgagcaact taacctttct ggtaccctct
    22501 gtgtggaaat gtttgcgaca gctgatgaca tcatcgtcaa cgaaattgcc ccacgtccac
    22561 acaattcagg gcactactca atcgaagctt gcgacttttc acagtttgac acgcatatct
    22621 tgggtgttct cggagcacca cttccagcaa tccaccttca tgcacctgct gtcatgctca
    22681 acgtcctcgg ccaacacgtc gaagcagctg agcgttatgt cacagaaaat ccaagcgccc
    22741 acctccacat gtatggtaaa ctagaagcga agcacaaccg caaaatgggg catgtgactt
    22801 tgtttagtga tgaaccagac agtgtggttg agtttgggaa agggattgat ttttaagtga
    22861 aaatagcgat tctaggactt ggagtgatcg ggactactta tgcctatgct tttcaaaaag
    22921 caggtcatca agtggaacac gtactgagag atagtaagaa aaacaatgct cccaaggagt
    22981 tgtcggttga tctgctagat ggccgctatc attccaaagg tgagaacaaa cacgacacct
    23041 atgaggttcg tgtggcagaa gctgattcgg aatatgattt tatttttctg agtgtgcgtc
    23101 atgggtttgt caaagaagct gtggaaacct tgcgaaaaaa taatatcaaa ggcactctcg
    23161 ttttcttctg caatttctgg aatactcgaa aagaggtcca agagtgggca ggagattacg
    23221 actatattct ggcttttccg acagcgggtg gtcatatgca ggagaaccat ttagatggcg
    23281 tcttgtttga ccatttaatg ctagaaggtg agcaaaaagc acacatttct aactatgctg
    23341 atttgacgga tttactgact tctgcagatt tgaagtggga agtgcctcat gatatggtcg
    23401 agtggatttg gattcatatg gcgattaatg caggtgttac ttcgacagct gcacgttcag
    23461 ggaatctgga aaacccagaa gaattggctt tgaacttgat gaatagttcg tcggaattat
    23521 cattggctat caaggccatt cgagaagctt tgaaagtcgt agaagcgcgt ggtgtgaatt
    23581 tgaagcttta caaagcagaa ctattgccat acaaaattcc cgcttggatt gcaggaaaag
    23641 ccatgaaagt catgtttgcg aaaaatgagc tgacacgaaa aattatgacc ttgcacaatg
    23701 ataaacagga catcttctac tgttgtcaaa gtgtttatca gaccggtcag gagttaggtg
    23761 tgaagatgcc tattctggaa gtaaatatga agggcatttc gatttaggag gttttatgat
    23821 tcaactcatc gttaatgcat ttgttgaaaa agataagact ggagcagtcg tcgaagtctt
    23881 gtatgctagt agcaatcacg aaaaagtgag agctaagtat gaagagttga ttgctcaata
    23941 tcctgaaaac tatttagcta tctatgattt gccgattgat actgatttga atacactgga
    24001 tcactatcca tcagtgtgga ttgggaaaga agaatttgaa taagatttcc atcggttgct
    24061 tagctgatgt gaaatatcaa aagaatattg catataaaac taaaaagaag tggacatagg
    24121 atcccattaa tttgagctca aacgtccaat ctttgataga attaaataaa caaaaaagaa
    24181 aggaacaagg gcatcgtatt ctttaactga atacgggcta cggacttggt caaaaagaca
    24241 gtttttccta gaagctgacg cttcttcgtc taaactccta ttttgactgt gtccgcttaa
    24301 cgcccttaat atcttaatta tgatcgaacg ttactctcgc cctgaaatgg cgaacatttg
    24361 gactgaagaa aataaatacc gtgcttggct tgaggtggaa atcttggctg atgaagcatg
    24421 ggctgagttg ggggaaatcc ctaaggaaga tgtggctttg attcgtgaaa aagcggactt
    24481 tgacatcgac cgtattttgg aaatcgagca gcaaactcgt cacgatgtgg ttgccttcac
    24541 acgtgcggtt tctgaaacgc ttggtgaaga gcgtaagtgg gttcactatg gtttgacttc
    24601 tactgacgtg gtagatactg cctatggtta tctctacaaa caagccaacg atatcatccg
    24661 caaggacctt gaaaacttcc ttaacatcat cgctgacaaa gcgaaagaac acaagttcac
    24721 gatcatgatg ggtcgtactc atggtgtgca cgctgagcct acaacttttg gtcttaaatt
    24781 ggccacttgg tacagcgaaa tgaaacgtaa catcgagcgt ttcgagcatg cggctgctgg
    24841 tgtggaagct ggtaagattt ctggtgcggt tggtaacttt gccaacatcc caccattcgt
    24901 tgaaaaatac gtctgcgata aattgggtat tcgtgctcaa gaaatctcta cacaggtcct
    24961 tcctcgtgac cttcacgctg agtactttgc agttcttgcc agcatcgcaa cttcgatcga
    25021 gcgtatggca actgaaattc gtggtctgca aaaatctgaa caacgtgaag tggaagagtt
    25081 ctttgcaaaa ggtcaaaaag ggtcttcagc aatgcctcac aaacgtaacc caatcggttc
    25141 tgaaaacatg acaggtcttg cgcgtgttat ccgtggtcac atggtcacag cctatgaaaa
    25201 tgttgctctt tggcacgaac gtgacatctc tcactcatca gctgagcgca tcatcacacc
    25261 agacacaact atcttgattg actacatgct taaccgtttt ggaaatattg tcaagaactt
    25321 gacagtcttc ccagaaaaca tgatccgtaa catgaattca acctttggtc tcatcttcag
    25381 ccaacgtgcg atgttgactt tgattgaaaa aggcatgaca cgtgagcaag cttacgacct
    25441 tgttcaacca aagacagctc aatcatggga taaccaagta gacttcaaac cacttcttga
    25501 agcagatcca gaggtaactt ctcgcctcac tcaagaagaa atcgacgaaa tcttcaaccc
    25561 agtgtactac actaaacgtg tggatgagat cttcgaacgc atcggtttgg gtgactaatt
    25621 gaagcaatac agtaaaaaag cagggcagac ctgctttttt ttgatggtga catttatgtc
    25681 actagttttg ttctcttttc agccttataa tagagtcatc gctagaaaac tgtcgggaag
    25741 gagaagttag ccatcttaaa aggacgattt aactgtttac cggaacttag tctcttaata
    25801 gtaagcattg cttataatat catccgcatc atgaatgatc ttggaagtat caaagccccc
    25861 tcttggtttt tagatatgga tattcctagt ggttccttac tgttacttat tttgcttatt
    25921 attttaaaaa gtgatgtaag ataataattt cttaagctac ctttaagctt attaaaatat
    25981 attataatca tcctaataaa gcaactagct tttgtgagct agaggtaaac ataatttttt
    26041 cataacaaat ctccccgaag aaagtctaga aatctaggct tttttcttat ttttgaggtt
    26101 ttattaggat attttaagaa aatacttgaa aacccttcca aaacaaggta atatagttat
    26161 ataaagattc tattggacaa gcggtcacct tggaggatta ggaagaagag gttggaaagc
    26221 ctgtacaatc gtatcttttc agtggtctct gggctgctgt gaaaatccct ttggggattt
    26281 ttttctgcga tttaaggttt ctttaaggta gggaggttat actttaagtc tcctaaataa
    26341 cttttactga actttgttca gtaagtctcg ttggcttaca ctttttgtag aacaacgaac
    26401 ttttcttttt cataatctcc aaaagagctc aacatcatgt gttgggttct ttttttggca
    26461 attaaaaaac gcccttaggc gttttaagta tagattacat ctcgtctgga gcttcaacac
    26521 cgagaaggcg aagggcttct ttgaggactg ttgctgttgc gtagcaaaga gccaaacggc
    26581 tgtcacgttc tgggctttcg tccaagatac gtgtatgggc atagtatttg ttaaaggctt
    26641 gggccaagct gatagcaaat ttagcaacga tagatggttc aaagttgtct gatgcacggt
    26701 tgatgatacg tgggaagtct tggataagtt tgatgatttc ccagctttca acgtcgttta
    26761 ggctgtatgt ggcatctgaa gatggtgtga agtcagcctt gcgcaagata gattggatac
    26821 gagcgtgtgc atactgtacg taaggtccag tttccccctc gaaggatacc atggcatcaa
    26881 ggtcgaagtc ataaccattc atgcggtctg ttttaaggtc gtagaacttg atagctccga
    26941 caccaacagc gtgggcaaca gcttccttgt taggcaagtt tggattctta gcttcgattt
    27001 gagcttgagc acggttaaca gcttcagcga tagttggctc aagtaagata acgttaccct
    27061 tacgagttga caatttctta ccgttcttag ttactagacc aaaggcaacg tgagtcatgt
    27121 cgtcagacca gtcgtaaccc atttctttaa gaacagcttt caactgtttg aagtgggcag
    27181 attgttcatt accaactaca tagatggctt tggcaaagtc gtaagtacgt ttacggtaga
    27241 gggcagcagc caagtcacgt gtgatgtaaa gagttgcacc atctgatttt ttgataaggg
    27301 ctgggtgtac gataccgtat ttttcaaggt taaccacttg ggcaccttga gattcttgga
    27361 gaagtccttt ttctgtcaag atgtcaacga cttcatccat cttatcattg tagaaagctt
    27421 caccgttgta gctatcaaat gaaacaccaa gttcatcata gagacggttg aattctacta
    27481 agctttcgtc acggaaccat tgccagaggg cagttgcttc ctcgtcacca gcctccaatt
    27541 tacggaacca ttcacgagct tcttcatcta cagatgggtc tttttcagct tcggcattga
    27601 tacgcacata aagttgaagg agttcattga tagggttggc tttgacagct tcctcgctac
    27661 cccatttctt ataggcaaca atcagcatac caaactgttt accccagtca cccaagtgat
    27721 tgatgcggac tggtttgtag ccttgtttag ctacgatgtt ggcaagagcg tcagcgataa
    27781 ctgttgaacg caagtgaccg atagagaaag gtttagcgat gttaggacta gacatatcaa
    27841 aggcaatgtt acgtccgtga ccgatgtttt ggtcagcgta gtggctgcct tgagcgatga
    27901 cttgtccaag aacgtccgcc gagatttttg atttatcaag gaagaagttg atgtaaggac
    27961 caacagcttc aactttttca aagtttgaag catcaatttt ttcagcgatg tctgctgcaa
    28021 tcatttgagg agccttgcgt aagacttttg ccaatgagaa ggcagggaag gcaaggtctc
    28081 ccatgtcagc atttttaggg gtttcaagca gattttgaat gttttcttgt tccaattcgg
    28141 gaacaacttt gccaatttct gctgcaatga gttctttagt attcataggt actccatttc
    28201 aaatcttgtc attcatacct attttaccat tattttagtt aatagggtag ggacaagaaa
    28261 gtatctctca agaagtattt catgaaaaaa tacaaaaatt ctgttataat atgcaaggaa
    28321 tatacataaa aagaggaaag ataatgaaga gagatcgtca agctgttatc aaacagatga
    28381 tttcaagaga taagattggg acacaagagg aaattaagca acgcctagag gcggaaggta
    28441 tcacggttac acaggctacc ttgtcacgtg atttgcgtga gattggcctg ttgaagcttc
    28501 gtgatgagga aggtaaactt tactatagtt tgtctgagca tgtgctttca agtttggatc
    28561 ctacggttaa ggactatgtc aaatcagttt cccgtgccca gtttatgctg gttctccata
    28621 cagaattggg tgaagcagat gttttggcta acctgattga tagtgacggc aatcctgaaa
    28681 ttttaggaac cgttgctggc gcagataccc tattggtaat ctgtaaggac gcagtggttg
    28741 ctgaaagatt ggaaagtgag tttcactgat gaagactcct catcagaatt tccaaaaagc
    28801 caaagaagag ttaatcgacc tcctcaaaaa ccatgaggcg gttcttgctt ttcaagaggc
    28861 tgagaaagct attggacaga ttcctcagat tagttatctg gctggacaga tgaaggccta
    28921 tcaacaagaa gcggtgcttt ttcaaaaaat tgagaaacaa cgtgcctatg aggaggcagg
    28981 tgagcaggca gatttgattc agaatgagtt ggaaaatttg cccattgttc aggattaccg
    29041 tcaaaagatg caggatgcca gtgacttgat tcaatatgtg accaagtcta tcgaagaaaa
    29101 gattaacgag gagttaagac atggctaagg aaaaaatatc tccaggaatg cagcagtatt
    29161 tggatatcaa ggaaaattat ccagatgctt ttttgctgtt tcggatgggg gatttttacg
    29221 aattatttta cgatgatgcc gttaaggctg ctcaaatttt ggaaattagc ctaaccagtc
    29281 gtaataagaa cgcagataat cccattccta tggcaggtgt tccttatcat tcggctcaag
    29341 catatattga tgtcttggtt gagatgggct acaaagtagc cattgctgag cagatggagg
    29401 accctaaaca ggctgttggc gtggttaagc gtgaggtagt tcaggttatc acgccaggga
    29461 cagtggttga cagctctaaa cctgataatg ccaacaattt cttagtagcc attgacaagg
    29521 ctggaagtcg attcggactg gcctatatgg atgtgtcaac gggtgaattt tttgcgacag
    29581 agttggatga ttttagttca gtttgcagtg aaattcagaa tcttaaggca cgtgaagtag
    29641 tcgttgggta tgatttacct gaagctgatg aacaagtttt ggtgaagcaa ctcaacctgc
    29701 ttctctccaa ggaaacagag gtttacgatg atgtccactt gattgacact agcttgacag
    29761 atttggaaag cagtgtggct ggtaaacttc tccagtatgt gcaccgtact cagatgcgtg
    29821 agcttagtca tttacaaaag gctcagcact atgagattaa ggattacttg cagatgtcct
    29881 atgcgaccaa gtcaagtttg gatttacttg aaaatgctag aacgggcaag aaacacggct
    29941 ctcttttctg gctcttggat gaaaccaaga cagctatggg aatgcgtctc ttgcgaactt
    30001 ggattgatcg tcctttagtg aatcaagcca ctatcaccga gcgtcagaat atcatccaag
    30061 ttttcttgga caatttcttt gagcgtagtg acttgactga gagtctaaaa ggtgtttacg
    30121 atattgagcg cctggccagt cgtgtttcct ttggcaaggc taatccaaaa gatttgattc
    30181 agctaggtca tactttggct caagtaccgg tgattaaggc gattttggat tcttttaatg
    30241 atggggcctt gtcacgtctt ttacaagagt tagatgctct gccagaatta gagagtttga
    30301 ttcggtcggc tattgatcca gatgctcctg caaccattac agaaggtggc attatccgtg
    30361 ctggttttga tgagaccttg gacaagtatc gcaaggtgat gagtgaggga acctcatgga
    30421 tcgcagatat cgaagctaaa gaacgtgaag tgtctggtat tacaacacta aagattgatt
    30481 ataaccgtaa agatggttat tacttccatg tgaccaactc taaccttagc ttggttcctg
    30541 accatttctt ccgcaaggca actctgaaaa attcagagcg ctttggaact gctgagttgg
    30601 ctaaaattga aggtgagatg cttgaggcgc gtgaaaaatc atcaacgcta gagtatgata
    30661 ttttcatgcg tgtccgtgag caggttgaac gctatattga ccgtttgcaa tctttggcta
    30721 aagctattgc gacagtcgat gtgcttcaga gtctagctgt tgtagcagag accaatcatt
    30781 atgttcgccc tattttcaat gatgagcatc gtattgttat tgatcaaggc cgtcatgcag
    30841 tggttgagaa ggttatggga gttcaagaat acatcccaaa caccattacc tttgacagtc
    30901 agaccaatat tcagctcatc acaggaccaa atatgagtgg taaatccacc tatatgcgtc
    30961 agttagcctt gtcagtagtt atggctcaga tggggtctta cgtgccagca gatagtattg
    31021 acttgccagt ttttgatgct atctatacac gtattggtgc tgcagatgac ctgatttcag
    31081 ggcagtcgac cttcatggtt gagatgatgg aggctaatca ggccattaag cgagcgacac
    31141 ctaattcctt gattattttt gatgagttgg gacgtgggac agccacctat gacggtatgg
    31201 ctctggccca gtctatcatt gagtttattc atgacaaggt gggggctaaa accatgtttg
    31261 cgacccatta tcatgagttg acagctctgt caaatacttt gacacacctt gtcaacgttc
    31321 atgtggcgac acttgaaaag gatggtgagg tgactttcct tcacaagatt gtcgatggcc
    31381 cagctgacaa atcttatggt attcatgtgg ctaagattgc aggtttacca acagatctac
    31441 tggaacgtgc tgacaccatc ttgacacaac tagagggcga gacagttgct attcaacctc
    31501 aggaaaaggt attgcctcaa gagaagcctg ccactgaaac acatgtcaac gagcaaatct
    31561 ctctctttga tgattttact gaaaatccag ttcttcaaga gttgcgtgat ttagacattt
    31621 acaacatgac acctatgcaa gtcatgatgg ctgtagcaga tttaaaacag aaactataaa
    31681 agaagcttgt caattgacag gcttcttgtc ttttataggt gtttcaattc ttggttgagt
    31741 tgttcaatat cctttttcat tttccaataa gagaaaaccc aaacgaggag atagataagg
    31801 ctgaattcaa tgactagctc caagtagaaa gtcaaacgta gagggaacca tccgctgagg
    31861 gtagctagtg ggatgaaacc tagacaggtc aaggtgtagt gagtgagggt tgcacgaagc
    31921 aaactccact cagccttacg gaagatataa ctagcgactt caaaaagaat accgatagca
    31981 aaccaagtga tgaggcagta ggccaatacc atagatccgt gaacctgatg tgacgtcatc
    32041 cattgtccaa tggctgagtg aggatttaga ggcatgtagc ttggtgacca gataagagac
    32101 ataatcatag atacagctaa tccaataagg atgccacttg tgcctgattt aaaaaattgt
    32161 tttttcattg taatttctcc tttattgctt tgaggtaacg gcgtgatgag taggtagttt
    32221 ccttgttttt aaggtgaatt tctacgaggc cgttaggggt gatgttgaag cgttcaattt
    32281 ctttgaggtt gacaatctct gattgtgaaa ttttgataaa gtaagatggc agtttttcta
    32341 aaacttgata gagacgtaag cctaaggggt actctccttg aatagtttca gctagaactt
    32401 gtcgattttc gatgtaaatt ctggaaatag ctttgggttc gataagataa gtttctccat
    32461 ctttttttcc tttgagtcgg tggttgtcat ccaaactttc gacaaactcg acgacttgct
    32521 gaatctttgg cgtccgacta ggtgcctgaa tctgcaacgt ctcttcttta aataccgagt
    32581 caatctgaac ttttattttc ataactatcc tttcttgttt gtaattgagg aggcctcctc
    32641 cctttcacaa ctttattaaa cactatttac tagtccacag caatagcgtt tgtctatgtg
    32701 gtcccatatg gtgtctaagt ggttgaaaat attttagaaa acccctatac ttaatgaaaa
    32761 cgtactgacg aggtaatcac atgaaatcta taatgaaatg gttagcagga atttttcttg
    32821 cctgcagtct gattttgagt ttttttacac cttttgaaaa ggcactaaca ctgaacctgc
    32881 tcttgcttta tttctttgtg aagcagttta tggattctac aagctcgcct aaaacctacc
    32941 aatggatttt ccaaatcatc tacctcttga ttttttctgg gctcatttgg ttcaaccttc
    33001 gtcatgggga tatgattgtt atagccacag ccttatcttg gctaacagtt gtgtgtgagt
    33061 tgtggcttta tagtaagcat aagtaacagt cagcaccagt gaatttatca accttttaga
    33121 agggagaaaa aataattatg ccaaaaatca tcgaattgcc tgaagttcta gccaatcaga
    33181 ttgctgctgg agaggtcgta gagcgaccag ctagtgtagt taaagagctg gtggaaaatg
    33241 ctattgatgc aggcagcacc cagattacca ttgaagttga agaatcaggc ctctcaaaaa
    33301 ttcaaattac agacaatggc gaaggaatgg ctcaatctga tgtagctatg agtttgcgcc
    33361 gtcatgcaac aagtaaaatc aaaaatcaag gagacctctt tcgtattcga actcttggtt
    33421 ttcgaggtga ggccctgcca tcaatagctt ctatcagtca tcttaccatt gtgacggcgg
    33481 ctgatggaga agcctatggg actaaactgg ttgccaaagg tggggaaatt gagagtcagg
    33541 atcctatttc aacaccagtt ggaacaaaga ttaccgttga aaatttattt tataacaccc
    33601 cagctcgtct caagtatatg aagagtttac aggctgagtt ggctcatatt gtcgatgttg
    33661 tcaatcgtct gagtctagct catcctgagg ttgccttcac cttgcttaat gacggtcgtc
    33721 agttgacaca gacctcaggt actggagacc tccgtcaagc tattgccggg atttatggtt
    33781 tgacaacggc taaaaaaatg gtggaaattt caaattctga ccttgatttt gaagtttctg
    33841 gctatgtcag ccttcctgaa ttaactcgtg cgaatcgtaa ctacatcacg attctcatta
    33901 acggacgtta tataaaaaac tttctactta accgtgctat ttttgatggt tatggttcta
    33961 aactcatggt agggcgcttc cctattgcgg ttattgatat tcagattgat ccctacttgg
    34021 ctgatgtcaa tgttcaccca acaaagcagg aagtacgtat ctctaaagaa aaagagctca
    34081 tggctcttat cagctctgcc attgctcaaa gtcttaaaga gcaggattta attccagatg
    34141 cccttgaaaa tctagccaag tcaagtacca gaggtgcaac taagccggtt caaaccagtc
    34201 ttccactcaa acaaaccaat ctttattatg atagcagtcg taatgatttc tttgtcaaac
    34261 cagagacagt ccaagaggat atcaaaccac tcgtgtcaga gtctccagtt tcatcggtag
    34321 aaaacaaacc gcaaccttct gttaaacaag cacaacgttc agcagatgaa agtgatagtg
    34381 aacacgaaaa acttgattat aaaaacaagt cgaaaatgaa gcgcatgctt gaaaatctgg
    34441 acaatgagga aacatcaacc ttccctgagt tggagttttt tggtcaaatg catggaacct
    34501 atctctttgc tcaaggacaa ggtggacttt acatcattga ccagcatgct gcccaagaac
    34561 gtgtcaagta tgagtactat cgcgaaaaga ttggtgaggt tgacagtagt ttacagcagc
    34621 ttttggttcc ctatctcttt gaattttcag gggcagatta cattagttta caagaaaaaa
    34681 tgcctcttct taaccaggtt ggtatctatt tggagcctta tgggaataac acctttattc
    34741 ttcgtgaaca tcctatctgg atgaaggaag aagagattga atctgcagtc tatgagatgt
    34801 gcgacatgct tcttttgacg aatgaagtgt ctgtcaagac ctaccgtgca gagttagcca
    34861 tcatgatgag ttgtaaacgt tcaatcaagg ccaatcatgc tcttgatgat tactctgcgc
    34921 gtgaccttct agtacagctt gcacagtgta aaaaccccta taattgcccc cacggacgtc
    34981 ctgtacttgt caactttaca aaatctgata tggaaaaaat gttccgtcga attcaagaaa
    35041 atcataccag tctacgtgac ctagggaagt attaaaactt tttttcgtct tactttacga
    35101 ataggaatgt tagatttata atagtggtga agacaaggga ttttctaatg ttttagcaca
    35161 tcattgtagg atgattgact gatttttaag ttaggaggta gagtgatgag acacctaaca
    35221 aaaactaata aacacttttt acttgttggc ttaacatttt tagcgactag cttgattttc
    35281 tatattttgg cttggttagg tcgaccaagt ttggagaatg ccctagtaaa tgtttctagc
    35341 attgccttta ctttaggcgt tgtaacatat attctattag gcttgaagat gattacagat
    35401 actttaaaga cgagtagtca tccttaaaat agagcaaaca taatccactt tcgagtggat
    35461 tttttgttac aatagtacag cagtgcttga gatgacaaaa taaacactca agacaattat
    35521 cttataagta taaaataaca aagcaatcca ttgaagatac gaacgagaaa ggaaatcaca
    35581 cgctatgtat gattacatca agggaactct agtgaaaatt actgccaagt atattgttat
    35641 agaagcaaac ggcctaggtt atattgtcac tgtagcgaac ccatatagtt tttctgacca
    35701 gatgaatcag actatccaag tctaccttca tcaggttatt agggatgacg cccaccttct
    35761 ttttggtttc catactgaag atgaaaaaga agtcttcctt aagcttattt cagtttctgg
    35821 aataggtccg acgactgctc tagccattgt tgctgtagat gataatcaag gcttggtggc
    35881 tgccattgat aatagtgaca tcaagtactt gatgaagttt ccaaagattg gtaaaaagac
    35941 agcccagcaa atggttttgg acttggcagg gaaatttgca gagttaccaa cagaaacgac
    36001 caagacgaca ccaagtcaac ctgaaggaaa tcatcagttg gatgaggcta tggaagcttt
    36061 gcttgctctt ggttataaag ctgcagaact taagaaaatc aaagccttct tcgaaggtac
    36121 taatgaaacg gcagagcaat acattaaatc agctcttaag atgttgatga aatgaggtaa
    36181 gcaatggtca atcgttgtcg ttgggttcca acaaacaata aattatattg tgattatcat
    36241 gacaaggagt ggggaaagcc tattggtgac gatcaaaaac tttttgagct gctttgctta
    36301 gaaagttatc agtcaggact ttcttggtta actgttttaa ataaacgtca ggcctttaat
    36361 cgtgtttttc ataactatga tattgagcgt gttgcccagt ttagactaag tgaacttgaa
    36421 gaagcgcttc aaaacccgga tattattcgt cacaaactta agctagaagc aaccgtaaat
    36481 aatgccaaac aagtactaaa actccaagat gaatttggct ccctgtctca ttatttttgg
    36541 cagttctttg acggaaagcc cttgataaat aatgttccca catataagga cgtcccatca
    36601 tcaactgatt tatcccaaca gattgccaaa aatctaaaaa agagagggtt caaattttta
    36661 ggaccaacta ctatatattc atttttacaa gccgcaggat ttgtgaatga tcatgaaaat
    36721 aactgtgact tcaaataaat gagtagattt gattgacaag acgagaaaaa catgttagtt
    36781 tataaacgaa catgtttttg agattatttt acgaatagta atataggtga accaatgaaa
    36841 gctgaattga ttgcagtagg aaccgaaatc ctaaccgggc aaatcaccaa taccaatgcc
    36901 caatttttat ctgagaaact agctgaatta ggaatcgatg tgtattttca cacagcagta
    36961 ggagacaatg aaaaccgcct actctcagtt ctagaacaag ctagtaaacg tagtgattta
    37021 gtcatacttt gtggaggact tggtcctact gaggatgact taaccaagca aacactggct
    37081 aagtttttag gcaaagaact cgtttttgat gaagaggcaa gtaaaaaatt ggacagtttc
    37141 tttgctactc gtcctaaaca cacacgaacg cctaataatg aacgtcaagc gcaaattgtt
    37201 gagggggcta tccccttgca aaatcctaca ggtcttgcag ttggaggtgt cattactact
    37261 caaggggtga cctatgtagt cctacctggg ccaccaagtg aacttaaacc tatggtgaat
    37321 caggaacttg ttccagcact tactgagaat cacgcaagtc tttattcgag agtcctaaga
    37381 ttctttggcg ttggagaaag tcaattggtg actattctga aggattttat tgttaaccaa
    37441 acagatccaa ccatagctcc atacgctaaa gtgggagaag taacacttcg cttgtcaaca
    37501 aaggcttctt cacgagaaga agcagatcaa aaactagatg ttttagaaaa acaaattcgt
    37561 tctactaaaa ctctagatgg caaatcatta tctgatttta tttatggata tgaagagtct
    37621 aatagtttag cctttgaaac tttccgtttg cttaagaacc atggcaagac tatcactgca
    37681 gctgaaagcc taacagcagg tttatttcag gctagtattg ctgatttttc aggagcctca
    37741 caagtattta aaggcggctt tgttacttat agcattgaag aaaaatctaa aatgttggat
    37801 attcccttgt cgcaactaga agaacatggt gttgtcagtc attttactgc agaaaaaatg
    37861 gctgaaggtg cccgagctaa aacagatagc gattacggaa ttgcacttac cggtgtagct
    37921 ggaccagatt cattagaagg acacccagca ggtacagtat ttattggtat tgctgatagg
    37981 aatcaagtaa ggtcaatcaa ggttgttata ggtggaagaa gtcgttctga tgttagatat
    38041 attagtaccc tctatgcctt taacctagtt cgccaagctt tattacaaga gacaacttga
    38101 tttaagtttg tctttaacta tagaaagaag aggaaaataa gtggctaaga aaacaaagaa
    38161 aacagaagaa attacaaaga aatttggaga tgagcgtcgt aaagcacttg atgatgcttt
    38221 gaagaatatt gaaaaagatt ttggtaaggg tgcagttatg cgtcttggtg agcgtgcaga
    38281 gcagaaggtt caggttatga gctcgggctc gctagctttg gatattgctc ttggtgcagg
    38341 tggttatcct aaaggtcgta ttatcgaaat ttacggacca gaatcatcag gtaaaacaac
    38401 tgtagccctc catgctgttg ctcagacaca aaaagaaggt ggaattgctg cctttatcga
    38461 tgcagaacat gcccttgacc ctgcttatgc ggcagcccta ggtgttaata tcgatgagct
    38521 tcttttatca caacctgatt caggtgaaca aggtctcgaa attgctggta agctgattga
    38581 ctctggtgca gttgatttgg ttgttgttga ctcagttgca gccttggtac ctcgtgcaga
    38641 aattgatgga gatattggtg acagtcatgt tgggcttcaa gcgcgaatga tgagtcaagc
    38701 catgcgtaag ctatctgcat ctattaataa aacaaaaaca attgctatct tcattaacca
    38761 attgcgtgaa aaagttggta ttatgtttgg taatccagaa acgacccctg gtggacgtgc
    38821 tctgaaattc tatgcatcag tacgtcttga tgtacgtgga aatacgcaaa tcaaagggac
    38881 tggtgataaa aaagaccaaa atgttggtaa ggaaactaaa atcaaggttg tcaaaaataa
    38941 ggttgctcca ccatttaaag aagcctttgt cgaaattatg tatggtgaag ggatttcaca
    39001 aacaggtgag cttgtaaaaa tcgctagtga tttaggaatt attcaaaaag ccggagcatg
    39061 gttctcatat aatggagaga agattggtca aggatctgaa aatgctaaaa aatatttggc
    39121 agatcatcca gatatttttg aagaaattga tcataaagta cgtgtacact atggtttgat
    39181 tgaaccagat gaagaggata gtgttgaaga agcacaagtt gaagaaacat ctgatgaact
    39241 tgttttggac cttgattcaa ccattgaaat tgaagaataa gtgtaaaaga gccgaagagc
    39301 tctttttctc tttgatttaa tctaagcaaa aaaagatcta tgataattga aaaagtcccc
    39361 ttagattcaa aataggtcgc tagaccgatt tcttaaacta aggacaatga taagataata
    39421 gtatcatgtg acagaaagag agaattaaca tgattaagat ttatacaatc tcaagttgta
    39481 caagttgtaa aaaagcaaaa acatggttga acaaccatca acttccttat aaagaacaaa
    39541 accttggtaa agaaccactt acaaaagaag aaatcttaaa catcctatca aaaacagaga
    39601 atggtgttga gagcattgtt tcatcaaaaa atcgctatgc taaagcttta aattgtgata
    39661 tcgatgagct cagtgttagt gaagtgattg atttgattca agaaaaccca agaatcttga
    39721 aaagtccaat cttaattgat gataagagat tgcaagtggg gtataaagaa gatgacatcc
    39781 gtgcgttctt accgcgctca atacgaaatg tcgaaaattc acaagcacgt atgcgagcag
    39841 ctctataaaa aatgaaaaaa ggagatacta gagatcttct ttttgctttc acttattgca
    39901 tataaaataa gtattgacat tggttcacaa acttgataga ctaataaagt ctcaaggaaa
    39961 ttgttcagta actgaaaaaa gtttgaaaaa aactttaaaa aagttattga caagacaagt
    40021 gagagatgat attataaata agctgcttcg gaagaggcgg tggacacgag aagtgaaaaa
    40081 acttcaaaaa aagtgttgac aagctattct agatttgcta gaatatagga gttgtcttaa
    40141 gagagacaaa gacctttgag aactgaataa gaaaccaagt gcagggttat gatagaagaa
    40201 attataacct gtcaatttac aagaataaat cgtcagacga cggtaatgag ttaacgctcg
    40261 aacaattatt aaa
//
LOCUS       Contig_2               64640 bp    DNA     linear       28-JUL-2022
DEFINITION  Streptococcus salivarius strain 24SMBc.
ACCESSION   
VERSION
KEYWORDS    .
SOURCE      Streptococcus salivarius
  ORGANISM  Streptococcus salivarius
            Unclassified.
COMMENT     Annotated using prokka 1.13 from
            https://github.com/tseemann/prokka.
FEATURES             Location/Qualifiers
     source          1..64640
                     /organism="Streptococcus salivarius"
                     /mol_type="genomic DNA"
                     /strain="24SMBc"
     tRNA            51..125
                     /locus_tag="LFGOLEEL_00049"
                     /product="tRNA-Phe"
                     /inference="COORDINATES:profile:Aragorn:1.2"
                     /note="tRNA-Phe(gaa)"
     tRNA            138..220
                     /locus_tag="LFGOLEEL_00050"
                     /product="tRNA-Tyr"
                     /inference="COORDINATES:profile:Aragorn:1.2"
                     /note="tRNA-Tyr(gta)"
     tRNA            224..296
                     /locus_tag="LFGOLEEL_00051"
                     /product="tRNA-Trp"
                     /inference="COORDINATES:profile:Aragorn:1.2"
                     /note="tRNA-Trp(cca)"
     tRNA            306..380
                     /locus_tag="LFGOLEEL_00052"
                     /product="tRNA-His"
                     /inference="COORDINATES:profile:Aragorn:1.2"
                     /note="tRNA-His(gtg)"
     tRNA            387..460
                     /locus_tag="LFGOLEEL_00053"
                     /product="tRNA-Gln"
                     /inference="COORDINATES:profile:Aragorn:1.2"
                     /note="tRNA-Gln(ttg)"
     tRNA            468..553
                     /locus_tag="LFGOLEEL_00054"
                     /product="tRNA-Leu"
                     /inference="COORDINATES:profile:Aragorn:1.2"
                     /note="tRNA-Leu(caa)"
     CDS             complement(628..1761)
                     /locus_tag="LFGOLEEL_00055"
                     /inference="ab initio prediction:Prodigal:2.6"
                     /inference="similar to AA sequence:UniProtKB:P9WMB3"
                     /codon_start=1
                     /transl_table=11
                     /product="Putative prophage phiRv2 integrase"
                     /translation="MTIRKTKSGKWTVDVSNGFHPVTQKRIRIIRKGLKSKKEALELE
                     QHIRVVELKEKQFDFVVTTDMLFDLLEEDDLKNGRKVSYTSTQRNNYERHIKPYFKNT
                     NLNKLTYDHIFEFREYLKTKPKKQNENEVLSYNTINKVLILLKKIFDTGIRKSLIDKN
                     PVKNLRKLPIRKPDIKFWSIEEFTRFRGLIRDDEISYDLFFVIAFFTGMRMGEILALN
                     WNDINLLTNTIYVTKTVYFVNNTSYINTTKTRSGTRNITINQKLAEMLIDWKVKQKEK
                     LEEFTKNTEELQIIQSTPISITKNMIDKKFKQILERDKDLKKIRIHDLRHSHASLLIN
                     QGEDYLVVKERLGHASITTTIDTYSHLYPSKQKTLANKLDDLF"
     CDS             complement(1765..1959)
                     /locus_tag="LFGOLEEL_00056"
                     /inference="ab initio prediction:Prodigal:2.6"
                     /codon_start=1
                     /transl_table=11
                     /product="hypothetical protein"
                     /translation="MIKTVTKDDLIELGFAPGTARKIIHTGKLLLVNRGFNIYDNKRI
                     GTIPASVAEELLGIELQKEA"
     CDS             complement(2019..2405)
                     /locus_tag="LFGOLEEL_00057"
                     /inference="ab initio prediction:Prodigal:2.6"
                     /codon_start=1
                     /transl_table=11
                     /product="hypothetical protein"
                     /translation="MAKMLSQNDWNFNNIGTKFELDEVIPKFETEVRADANGEIIKNR
                     DGSERRFNTDKIIGWKYNVTIKDGQFKKKSTQVSVDNPDALVDNDYIQAMDEVPVTFD
                     NLQATMISTTMYYKADAIHLVDVKQK"
     CDS             complement(2408..3604)
                     /locus_tag="LFGOLEEL_00058"
                     /inference="ab initio prediction:Prodigal:2.6"
                     /codon_start=1
                     /transl_table=11
                     /product="hypothetical protein"
                     /translation="MSVDADGPFLTDRVCSNTTLCKLGVPSKEFSIPKGFGDFKGGKI
                     RQKVESKSMAKNEHLRSVFDWIQIQFDKTEFSPKEIIEDILFLDFDLFIENKGSLKYY
                     NYDSQLHYGNIRIYYGSKESSYMLVMSGQALEFYRDMVLDPNNLSERQFLDNLYYNYN
                     HFSIRRIDIAIDDFNETPYFTPNQLLKICQKKRFLYGKSTYYNTYGDETIGQTLYLRK
                     PTDDERLRIYDKRLEQAEKLGISKRYIENWIRTELELRKEKAHYFIQEWLHSEIDLLN
                     FTKGYLKEKVRFYSDSHFSKPLRSWEKFLGHSKPVSIIISKPKTELEQKLEWFTYKGS
                     GAILKAYKFLYDNNLLHEYEKSNYLALNNMEYPPDLASGLIERAILFKREDLIPTIKE
                     NIKRRN"
     CDS             complement(3645..4118)
                     /locus_tag="LFGOLEEL_00059"
                     /inference="ab initio prediction:Prodigal:2.6"
                     /codon_start=1
                     /transl_table=11
                     /product="hypothetical protein"
                     /translation="MTNKELVNQISGLNSTSTLKNWIQLIKEISGKEFKKIKIPISRN
                     PRTHQLSYTVAYDFTGEDLKQFQKLANLKLEIGLKKAIQAVFGSLADNEQESLNQVID
                     ELYDELSALKQEFKREIRLIQIENTNLKKRIQDIEESMQTGLLGFVNKRSKNRFG"
     CDS             4440..4892
                     /gene="xre_1"
                     /locus_tag="LFGOLEEL_00060"
                     /inference="ab initio prediction:Prodigal:2.6"
                     /inference="similar to AA sequence:UniProtKB:P23789"
                     /codon_start=1
                     /transl_table=11
                     /product="HTH-type transcriptional regulator Xre"
                     /translation="MFNNNSFGDRLKELRKSKKLTQVQVSELIDVQQGTYSRWENGTL
                     EPNLEAVVKLAKLFDTTTDYLLGKTIYSTLDVIPHPITRIDLKKLKGFNKTELDDLKF
                     AIVMNGIKNHSTLPKYLDELVSENNLDEEEQEILQTLFKEVSDYFNAD"
     CDS             5041..5697
                     /locus_tag="LFGOLEEL_00061"
                     /inference="ab initio prediction:Prodigal:2.6"
                     /codon_start=1
                     /transl_table=11
                     /product="hypothetical protein"
                     /translation="MLFWICFILTIILANYIGNNTLKNKKWNYCLILFLMVDIYYIAL
                     YLYDNVPTFIQGIVTYLQNMTSSVDVVVLVALITGSITLLNSFYSRYSEQRNKKREYL
                     ATKREGPYSDLFTVIHKVSLSGKGDFVYSNEDMIKDINDFNSKLSLWGSPKVVKKWND
                     FRQKSLEGNKQLEPKELLNAVEEVMNEMRKDLGSKSTKKGELLSIFIYDSENLLGKRK
                     "
     CDS             5744..6433
                     /locus_tag="LFGOLEEL_00062"
                     /inference="ab initio prediction:Prodigal:2.6"
                     /codon_start=1
                     /transl_table=11
                     /product="hypothetical protein"
                     /translation="MDKQTIFYCYRMTHDYGINPCVFTENYDTTPNLLTEGGCMLQLR
                     RNIKKNWADKINSKSVDAYIMAVAGHSNDGKKWRDDQGMFITPKYNHLIFVAKISEIL
                     TMKEYLLSPKSNNRRDAYTYQWLIEKNGLNQSSFMNEIVILADRFNYFGKSPLEIPKE
                     ILDFFPMGERARMNGKPFPRWNAKNGFYNSEERFTDVLELMEFAETILGSQNKVMDLP
                     YHPFFIRGKEL"
     CDS             6430..7242
                     /locus_tag="LFGOLEEL_00063"
                     /inference="ab initio prediction:Prodigal:2.6"
                     /codon_start=1
                     /transl_table=11
                     /product="hypothetical protein"
                     /translation="MKIILSRKGFDSSNGSIPSPILPDGTLLSLPIPAKFDSISFDDL
                     NYNGVLFSDILRQLKGKEDKTNHYNCHLDPDIRENLRNTPVSNWRAAFGQIKSSQGLL
                     RNQNVSIGDLFLFFGWFRQTEGDIYNGTLHFKKDAPDLNIIYGYLQIGNMMNDKESLQ
                     NMYPFHPHSCDHMSNLQSNMLYIPSENLSFLPQEKGYGTFNFHDDRVLTMNGKSRSVW
                     KEIPALMPENINGNHKNSAKDCGLKYSGIWQEKVLLENELSNSWAKELFLLK"
     CDS             7608..12002
                     /gene="polC_1"
                     /locus_tag="LFGOLEEL_00064"
                     /EC_number="2.7.7.7"
                     /inference="ab initio prediction:Prodigal:2.6"
                     /inference="similar to AA sequence:UniProtKB:P13267"
                     /codon_start=1
                     /transl_table=11
                     /product="DNA polymerase III PolC-type"
                     /translation="MSDKFQLLLKQIRFPEEHDAFKEIKDGSIETVKLFKSKRQWFFV
                     FSFRSVLSFESFVLFDSLLHSSFDSLGAKASFEIRLLSTSCDDSLLGDYFSHALDSLK
                     VSHFSIYSLFSNLKVEISNNSICVKAPAHIIKENLQDRFISLISKSLSQVGLSDVSIS
                     VLEDKEASSSIEEAYETNKVSLQEQAESQARQALQSILESAPAPKPVNEPAQNFAEKQ
                     SQRQASFDKAEITPMVDINSEENRVVFEGYIFDVEQRETKTGRIIINFKVTDYTSSFA
                     MQRWVKDSDELAKFDMIKKGNWVRVRGRIENNPFTHSLTMNVQDIKEISHTPRKDLMP
                     EGQKRVEFHAHTNMSTMDAMPTVEELIDTAASWGHPAVAITDHANVQSFPHGYHRAKK
                     AGIKAIFGLEANLVEDKVPIVYNSQNLELKEATYVVFDVETTGLSAVHNDLIQIAASK
                     MHKGNIIEQFDEFIDPGHPLSAFTTELTGITDNHVKGAKPLVQVLQEFQEFCQGTVLV
                     AHNATFDVGFMNANYERHQLPTISQPVIDTLEFARNLYPEYKRHGLGPLTKRFGVALD
                     HHHMANYDAEATGRLLFIFIKDVFDKHGLTNLEQLNTDLVSEDSYKKSRVKHATLYVQ
                     NQTGLKNIFKLVSLSNVSYFEGVARIPRTVLDEYREGIIVGSACSDGEVFDTLLSHGI
                     DKAVEVAKYYDFIEVMPPAIYAPLIAKDLIKDEVATEQLIRDLIEVANRLDKPVLATG
                     NVHYINPEDAIYREIIVRALGQGAMINRPIGKGENAKPAPLPEAHFRTTNEMLDDFAF
                     LGKDLAYEIVVTNTQAMADQIEEVEVVKKDLYTPFIDRAEEQVAEMTYARAFELYGNP
                     LPDIIDLRIEKELSSILGNGFAVIYLASQMLVNRSNERGYLVGSRGSVGSSFVATMIG
                     ITEVNPMPPHYLCPKCQHSEFITDGSYGSGFDLPDKECSECGTEYKKDGQDIPFETFL
                     GFDGDKVPDIDLNFSGDDQPSAHLDVRDIFGEQYAFRAGTVGTVADRTAYGFVKGYER
                     DYNKFYRDAEVDRLAMGAAGVKRNTGQHPGGIVVIPNYMDVYDFTPVQYPADDVTAAW
                     QTTHFNFHDIDENVLKLDILGHDDPTMIRKLQDLSGIDPKDIRADDPDVMKLFSGTEI
                     LGVTPEQIGTPTGMLGIPEFGTNFVRGMVDETHPTTFAELLQLSGLSHGTDVWLGNAQ
                     DLIKEGIATLKTVIGCRDDIMVYLMHAGLDPKMAFTIMERVRKGMWLKISEEERNGYI
                     QAMRENNVPDWYIESCGKIKYMFPKAHAAAYVMMALRVAYFKVHHPIYYYCAYFSIRA
                     KAFELKTMSAGLDAVKARMEDIKEKRQRNEATNVENDLFTTLEIVNEMLERGFTFGQL
                     DLYKSQATEFLIEGDTLIPPFIALEGLGENVAKQVVAAREEGEFLSKTELRKRGGLSS
                     TLVEKLDEMGILGNMPEDNQLSLFDDFF"
     CDS             12165..13406
                     /gene="pepS"
                     /locus_tag="LFGOLEEL_00065"
                     /EC_number="3.4.11.-"
                     /inference="ab initio prediction:Prodigal:2.6"
                     /inference="similar to AA sequence:UniProtKB:Q9X4A7"
                     /codon_start=1
                     /transl_table=11
                     /product="Aminopeptidase PepS"
                     /translation="MVLPNFKENLEKYAKLLVANGINVQPGHTVALSIDVEQAELAHL
                     LVKEAYTLGAAEVIVQWSDDIINRERFLHADMDRIEEVPAYKKAEMEYLLAKKASRLG
                     VRSSDPGALNGVAPERLSAHAKATGVAFKPMQVATQSNKVSWTVASAAGKEWAKKVFP
                     DASSDEEAVDLLWDQIFKTCRVYEEDPVRAWKEHADRLDAKARLLNEAQFSALHYQAP
                     GTDLTLGLPKNHVWESAGAINAQGEGFLPNMPTEEVFTAPDFRRADGYVSSTKPLSYN
                     GNIIEGIKVTFKDGEIVDITADQGDEVMKNLVFNNNGARALGECALVPDPSPISQSGI
                     TFFNTLFDENASNHLAIGAAYATSVEGGADMTEEELKEAGLNRSDVHVDFMIGSNQMD
                     IDGIRQDGSRVPIFRNGDWVI"
     CDS             13426..13656
                     /locus_tag="LFGOLEEL_00066"
                     /inference="ab initio prediction:Prodigal:2.6"
                     /codon_start=1
                     /transl_table=11
                     /product="hypothetical protein"
                     /translation="MIGSMIVGFLIGLIASAISNRGERMGCIGKTFVGWLGAFVGQLL
                     FGNWGPMLADTAIVPSVLGAVILLALFWNRNS"
     CDS             13789..14217
                     /gene="mhqR"
                     /locus_tag="LFGOLEEL_00067"
                     /inference="ab initio prediction:Prodigal:2.6"
                     /inference="similar to AA sequence:UniProtKB:O31672"
                     /codon_start=1
                     /transl_table=11
                     /product="HTH-type transcriptional regulator MhqR"
                     /translation="MSDLDKNMAVKSMVVMRKAFRTIDAKVSETFKEFNLTPTQFGVM
                     DVLNAKGRMKIGKLIDRMLATSGNMTVVIKNMEKKGWLTREACQTDKRAFEVDLTDEG
                     RRIIQAAIPPHQRAIEETFSVLTPEEQAQLVELLKKFKNV"
     CDS             14305..14850
                     /locus_tag="LFGOLEEL_00068"
                     /EC_number="1.6.5.7"
                     /inference="ab initio prediction:Prodigal:2.6"
                     /inference="similar to AA sequence:UniProtKB:D3KVM6"
                     /codon_start=1
                     /transl_table=11
                     /product="2-hydroxy-1,4-benzoquinone reductase"
                     /translation="MKNILFIVGSLRKGSFNHQLAEEAEKMLADKANVSYLDYSQVPV
                     FNQDLESPVLPVLAEVREQVLVADAIWIFSPVYNFSIPGPVKNLLDWLSRALDLSDPS
                     GPSALQDKIVTVSSVANGGHNQLFDVYKELLPFIRTQVVGDFTATRVNDTAWVDGKLV
                     ATEEVLESLQNQAEALVEAIK"
     tRNA            complement(14938..15008)
                     /locus_tag="LFGOLEEL_00069"
                     /product="tRNA-Cys"
                     /inference="COORDINATES:profile:Aragorn:1.2"
                     /note="tRNA-Cys(gca)"
     CDS             complement(15184..16716)
                     /gene="ahpF"
                     /locus_tag="LFGOLEEL_00070"
                     /EC_number="1.6.99.3"
                     /inference="ab initio prediction:Prodigal:2.6"
                     /inference="similar to AA sequence:UniProtKB:P26829"
                     /codon_start=1
                     /transl_table=11
                     /product="NADH dehydrogenase"
                     /translation="MVLDKEIKTQLAQYLNLLESDIVLQTDLGDDDNSRKVKEFLDEI
                     VAMSDRISLESTHLKRQPSFGIAQKGQKSRVIFSGLPMGHEFTSFILALLQVSGRPPK
                     VDDDTIERIKKIDKPIDLETYVSLTCHNCPDVVQAFNIMAVLNPNITHTMIEGGMYQD
                     EVKAKGIMSVPTVYKDQEEFTSGRATIEQLVEKLDGPLEAEAFAGKGVYDVLVIGGGP
                     AGNSAAIYAARKGLQTGLLAETFGGQVIETVGIENMIGTLYTEGPKLMAQVEEHTKSY
                     NVDIIKSQLATGIEKKELIEVTLANGAVLQAKTAILALGAKWRNINVPGEDEFRNKGV
                     TYCPHCDGPLFEGKNVAVIGGGNSGLEAALDLAGITKHVTVLEFLPELKADQVLQERA
                     AKTDNLTILKNVATKEILGQDHVTGLSYVERDTNEEKHLDLEGVFVQIGLVPSTAWLK
                     DSGIELNERQEIIVDKFGSTNIPGIFAAGDCTDSAYKQIIISMGSGATAAIGAFDYLI
                     RQ"
     CDS             complement(16733..17293)
                     /gene="ahpC"
                     /locus_tag="LFGOLEEL_00071"
                     /EC_number="1.11.1.24"
                     /inference="ab initio prediction:Prodigal:2.6"
                     /inference="similar to AA sequence:UniProtKB:P80239"
                     /codon_start=1
                     /transl_table=11
                     /product="Alkyl hydroperoxide reductase C"
                     /translation="MSLVGKEIIEFSAQAYHNGEFITVTDEDVKGKWAVFCFYPADFS
                     FVCPTELGDLQEQYEALKSLGVEVYSVSTDTHFVHKAWHDDSDVVGTITYPMIGDPSH
                     HISQGFDVLGQDGLAQRGTFIIDPDGVIQMMEINADGIGRDASTLVDKVRAAQYIRQH
                     PGEVCPAKWKEGAETLTPSLDLVGKI"
     CDS             17565..18332
                     /gene="rpsB"
                     /locus_tag="LFGOLEEL_00072"
                     /inference="ab initio prediction:Prodigal:2.6"
                     /inference="similar to AA sequence:UniProtKB:Q5X9J9"
                     /codon_start=1
                     /transl_table=11
                     /product="30S ribosomal protein S2"
                     /translation="MAVISMKQLLEAGVHFGHQTRRWNPKMAKYIFTERNGIHVIDLQ
                     QTVKMADTAYEFVREAAANDAVILFVGTKKQAAEAVAEEATRAGQYYINHRWLGGTLT
                     NWDTIQKRIARLKEIKQMEADGTFEVLPKKEVALLNKQRARLEKFLGGIEDMPRIPDV
                     IYIVDPHKEQIAVKEAKKLGIPVVAMVDTNADPDEIDVIIPANDDAIRAVKLITSKMA
                     DAIIEGNQGEDASADFQEAAAADSIEEIVEVVEGDNN"
     CDS             18443..19483
                     /gene="tsf"
                     /locus_tag="LFGOLEEL_00073"
                     /inference="ab initio prediction:Prodigal:2.6"
                     /inference="similar to AA sequence:UniProtKB:P0A3B7"
                     /codon_start=1
                     /transl_table=11
                     /product="Elongation factor Ts"
                     /translation="MAEITAKLVKELREKSGAGVMDAKKALVEVEGDIEKAIELLREK
                     GMAKAAKKADRVAAEGLTGVYVNGNVAAVVEVNAETDFVAKNAQFVELVNETAKVIAE
                     GKPANNEEALALTMPSGETLEAAYVTATATIGEKISFRRFAVVEKTDAQHFGAYQHNG
                     GRIGVVSVIEGGDDALAKQISMHIAAMKPTVLSYTELDEQFVKDELAQLNHAIDQDNE
                     SRAMVNKPALPHLKYGSKAQLTDAVLAQAEEDIKAELAAEGKPEKIWDKIIPGKMDRF
                     LLDNTKVDQAYTLLAQVYIMDDSKTVEAYLESVNASVVEFVRFEVGEGIEKASNDFES
                     EVAATMAAALNN"
     CDS             complement(19591..20061)
                     /locus_tag="LFGOLEEL_00074"
                     /inference="ab initio prediction:Prodigal:2.6"
                     /codon_start=1
                     /transl_table=11
                     /product="hypothetical protein"
                     /translation="MKYIIALLISMIPLVELRGAVPVAIASGIPWWQALILCVIGNMI
                     PVPIIFFFARRVLEWGADKPLIGGFFTWCLKKGHSGGQKLEKAAGDKGVFWALLLFVG
                     IPLPGTGAWTGTLAASILDWDFKRSVIAVMLGVILAGIIMGTLSLLLGVNTFAH"
     CDS             20360..20815
                     /gene="ctsR"
                     /locus_tag="LFGOLEEL_00075"
                     /inference="ab initio prediction:Prodigal:2.6"
                     /inference="similar to AA sequence:UniProtKB:P37568"
                     /codon_start=1
                     /transl_table=11
                     /product="Transcriptional regulator CtsR"
                     /translation="MARNTSDSIEEYIKELLGQSGIAEIQRSNLADTFQVVPSQINYV
                     IKTRFTESRGYIVESKRGGGGYIRIVKVRFSDKHHMINDLLQNLADQLSEQVFTDLIQ
                     LLFDEKIITEREGNLILATASDDILGADAAAIRSRILRSLLLRLDRKGN"
     CDS             20816..23266
                     /gene="clpC_1"
                     /locus_tag="LFGOLEEL_00076"
                     /inference="ab initio prediction:Prodigal:2.6"
                     /inference="similar to AA sequence:UniProtKB:P37571"
                     /codon_start=1
                     /transl_table=11
                     /product="Negative regulator of genetic competence
                     ClpC/MecB"
                     /translation="MTTYSRKMQAIFHRAQLEAERFGSPFLETWHVLLAMVEVPGSVA
                     YLTFTDFEDRIRAEEIETAAVLAMEKSPKDLSESDIIDLRAQSHALEAMLQEAEGIAG
                     VTGAVEVGSEHVLMAFLLHKDLMVCRLLEVAGFQYKDDSDKPRIIDLRRSLERYAGLS
                     KQDLKAIHDLRKPKKSKASGNFANMMQPPQSSTGELADYTKDLTAVAESGALDPVIGR
                     EKEISRMIQVLSRKTKNNPVLVGEAGVGKTALALGLAQRIASGEVPFELADMRILELD
                     MMSVVAGTRFRGDFEERMNQIIDEIEADGKIILFIDELHTIIGSGSGIDSTLDAANIL
                     KPALARGTLHMVGATTQAEYQKHIEKDAALSRRFAKITIEEPSVAEAIDILKGLRSSY
                     EDYHRVTITDEAVETAVKAAHRYLTSKNLPDSAIDLLDEASATVQGRIKKEAKREITP
                     LDEALLSGDMKAAVKQYKANQKAKLPKPALVDADQIMQTLSRLSGIPVEKMTQADSKR
                     YLNLEAELHKRVIGQDEAVSAISRAIRRNQSGIRTGKRPIGSFMFLGPTGVGKTELAK
                     ALAEVLFDDESALLRFDMSEYMEKFAASRLNGAPPGYVGYDEGGELTEKVRNKPYSVL
                     LFDEVEKAHPDIFNILLQVLDDGVLTDSRGRKVDFSNTIIIMTSNLGATALRDDKTVG
                     FGVQDISHNHQAMQLRIMEELKKAYRPEFINRIDEKVVFHSLEEEQLREIVKIMVKPL
                     VSALAEKGIDLKFQPAALKHLAKDGYDVEMGARPLRRTIQTQVEDKLSELLLGGQVVS
                     GQTLKIGCSKDKLTFTVV"
     CDS             complement(23396..24652)
                     /gene="dacA_1"
                     /locus_tag="LFGOLEEL_00077"
                     /EC_number="3.4.16.4"
                     /inference="ab initio prediction:Prodigal:2.6"
                     /inference="similar to AA sequence:UniProtKB:P08750"
                     /codon_start=1
                     /transl_table=11
                     /product="D-alanyl-D-alanine carboxypeptidase DacA"
                     /translation="MKKLITLMMTFLLCLGSVAPAFAADKKKGYDAAAKHAIAVEATT
                     GKILYEKDATTSTGIGSITKLLTAYMVYKAVDQGDLKWNSKVDISDYPFELTVSAGVS
                     NIPLDARKYTVKQLLDATLISSANSASIALAEEIGGTESKFVDMMKTQLKDWGITDAK
                     IVNASGLNNSYLGDNIYPGSKSDEENTMSAKDVAIIAQHVVKEYPEILDITKKTEADF
                     DGVNKLKTFNYMLKGQPSYRKGVDGLKTGTTDLAGASFVAHSNESGMSIITVILNADN
                     TDTDDYARFTATNDLLNYVVYHWESKTIAKKGQAIGKSQAHVIDGKSKQVTAVAKSDF
                     NIIQKIDANNSKHIKVTTNQVQAPVNSSDKVGTATFEDKSLVGEGYLPNQGMPSMELV
                     AGKEVKKSFFLKVWWNHFVNFVNEKL"
     CDS             complement(24797..26044)
                     /gene="dacA_2"
                     /locus_tag="LFGOLEEL_00078"
                     /EC_number="3.4.16.4"
                     /inference="ab initio prediction:Prodigal:2.6"
                     /inference="similar to AA sequence:UniProtKB:P08750"
                     /codon_start=1
                     /transl_table=11
                     /product="D-alanyl-D-alanine carboxypeptidase DacA"
                     /translation="MKKLQHIIMIALILLGLVTPALAQEQTDDFNVSAKHAIAIEATT
                     GKVLYEKDATTPDGVASMTKILTAYMVYKAVDQGKITWDTEVDISDYPFNLTVDSEVS
                     NVPLDSRKYTVKQLLDATLISSANSAAIALAEKISGSESAFVDTMTAQLKEWGITDAK
                     LFNASGLNNKYLGDNRYPGSKPDDENTMSALDIAIIADHLIKDYPQVLEITKQTETDF
                     EGDNKLTTHNYMLEGQDNYREGVDGLKTGTTELAGASFVAHSNENGMSLITVVMNADN
                     GGEDEAARFTATNELLDYVTQNWEIKTLNTKGQIVKKNDIKVADGDRQTISAKLESDL
                     TVIQKINSKNDAVKIKAKTITAPIKKGDTIGTATFDDKNLVGTGYISDPPQISVTANQ
                     SIKKSFFLKVWWNHIVNFFTGNK"
     CDS             26254..28491
                     /gene="pnp"
                     /locus_tag="LFGOLEEL_00079"
                     /EC_number="2.7.7.8"
                     /inference="ab initio prediction:Prodigal:2.6"
                     /inference="similar to AA sequence:UniProtKB:Q5X9W0"
                     /codon_start=1
                     /transl_table=11
                     /product="Polyribonucleotide nucleotidyltransferase"
                     /translation="MAKQTFEMTFAGRPLVVEVGQVAKQANGAVVVRYGDTTVLSTAV
                     MSKKMATADFFPLQVNYEEKMYAAGKFPGGFNKREGRPSTDATLTARLIDRPIRPMFA
                     EGFRNEVQVINTVLSYDENASAPMAAMFGSSLALSISDIPFNGPIAGVQVAYAAEDFI
                     INPSAADKEISLLDLTVAGTKEAINMVESGAQELSEDIMLQALLKGHEAIQELVDFQN
                     YIVAAVGKEKAEVELLQVDADLKVEIETAYYDQLAKAVQVEEKLAREAATQAVKEEVL
                     TSYQERFAEDEDKETILRDVVEILEQMEHAEVRRLITEDKVRPDGRRVDEIRPLDAEI
                     DFLPKVHGSGLFTRGQTQALSVLTLAPMSDTQLVDGLDPEYKKRFLHHYNFPQYSVGE
                     TGRYGAPGRREIGHGALGERALAQVLPSVEEFPYAIRLVAEVLESNGSSSQASICAGT
                     LALMAGGVPIKAPVAGIAMGLISDGTNYTVLTDIQGLEDHFGDMDFKVAGTRQGITAL
                     QMDIKISGITPAILEEALAQAKVARFEILDVIESAIAEPRPELAPTAPKIDSIQIPVD
                     KIKVVIGKGGETIDKIIAETGVTIDIDEEGLVQIFSSDQDAINRAKAIISDLVREAKV
                     GEVYTVPVVRIEKFGAFVHLFNKTDALVHISELAWERTERVEDVVKVGDMVTVKIIKI
                     DEKGRIDASIKTLLPKPEKIEDGENKGEHRHRRRSHHKPRHHNENGEAPKNPDKSETK
                     EQIEE"
     CDS             28488..29258
                     /locus_tag="LFGOLEEL_00080"
                     /inference="ab initio prediction:Prodigal:2.6"
                     /codon_start=1
                     /transl_table=11
                     /product="hypothetical protein"
                     /translation="MTENQELQAFDETLKEFLKEPDHFLTSLALVNHLQRTPVLAAQD
                     LYAVEVEGKKVVPVFTSEQDLQSFKATQESAREQTWIERSSLDILTQLVQAELFGIAF
                     NLKEDGDFSNTTLFASSELIQFINYFTQTLNNLLGEENQKADSKDKIYLVPAFIHKRE
                     EDGQDDRFFATMSNAEGQSYVPVFTNLTSFAKWYGNETFGLPFRKAKGTILQWPLSEI
                     YQPSTGENELDKVQGIVINPFDEQPELVDWSYFEGDSE"
     CDS             29344..29964
                     /gene="cysE"
                     /locus_tag="LFGOLEEL_00081"
                     /EC_number="2.3.1.30"
                     /inference="ab initio prediction:Prodigal:2.6"
                     /inference="similar to AA sequence:UniProtKB:Q06750"
                     /codon_start=1
                     /transl_table=11
                     /product="Serine acetyltransferase"
                     /translation="MGWWKESIDIVKKNDPAARTSLEVLLTYPGLKALAAHRISHFLW
                     RHHCRLLARMHSQFWRFWTQIEIHPGAQIAEGVFIDHGSGLVIGETAVVEKGAMLYHG
                     VTLGGTGKDVGKRHPTVREGALVSAHAQVIGPIEIGKNSKVGAAAVVVADVPEDVTVV
                     GVPAKVVRVHGQKDEEVIHDIEEGREYYSEKLEDLLKAASFHSSRL"
     CDS             30146..30313
                     /locus_tag="LFGOLEEL_00082"
                     /inference="ab initio prediction:Prodigal:2.6"
                     /codon_start=1
                     /transl_table=11
                     /product="hypothetical protein"
                     /translation="MKKFFKDNPFLVFYIVGSFLSAMSLLAQGQLVAAIWIIILVILL
                     CLYLNHIKDKK"
     CDS             30341..31684
                     /gene="cysS"
                     /locus_tag="LFGOLEEL_00083"
                     /EC_number="6.1.1.16"
                     /inference="ab initio prediction:Prodigal:2.6"
                     /inference="similar to AA sequence:UniProtKB:Q06752"
                     /codon_start=1
                     /transl_table=11
                     /product="Cysteine--tRNA ligase"
                     /translation="MIKIYDTMTRSLRDFVPLTENVVNMYVCGPTVYNYIHIGNARSA
                     VAFDTIRRYFEYCGYTVNYISNFTDVDDKIIKAANEAGISTKELSDKFIAAFMEDTGQ
                     LGIKPATQNPRVINYMDEIIAFVSTLVDKGFAYVSEGDVYFRVAKSNNYAKLANKTLE
                     DLEIGASGRTDAETERKENPLDFALWKAAKEGEVSWDSPWGPGRPGWHIECSVMATEI
                     LGDTIDIHGGGADLEFPHHTNEIAQSEAKTGKTFANYWMHNGFVNVDNEKMSKSLGNF
                     VTVHDMLQTVDGQVLRFFLATQQYRKPINFTEKAIHDAEVNLKYLKNTHSLPLTDQVN
                     QAELQTYLDAFQEAMDDDFNTANGVTVLFDMAKWINSGNYDQTVKDAFEKMLQVFGIV
                     FEEEVLDEDIEKLIEERQAARANKDFATADRIRDELAAQGIKLLDTKEGVRWTRD"
     CDS             31677..32078
                     /gene="mrnC"
                     /locus_tag="LFGOLEEL_00084"
                     /EC_number="3.1.26.-"
                     /inference="ab initio prediction:Prodigal:2.6"
                     /inference="similar to AA sequence:UniProtKB:Q81J58"
                     /codon_start=1
                     /transl_table=11
                     /product="Mini-ribonuclease 3"
                     /translation="MTKHLDVNLINGIALAFEGDAVYSLYIRRHLIFQGQTKPNQLHR
                     LATRYVSAKAQASLIEKMLEQELLTEKELDIYKRGRNANSHTKAKNTDVITYKMSTGF
                     EAVMGYLHMTEDIARLEELIAWCIDEVEKEI"
     CDS             32367..34043
                     /locus_tag="LFGOLEEL_00085"
                     /inference="ab initio prediction:Prodigal:2.6"
                     /codon_start=1
                     /transl_table=11
                     /product="hypothetical protein"
                     /translation="MEIAKKKVFYTTFAALILSSFTLQTGKADEVQVKPDEAKIDYVN
                     SEAPAPVAPQADLSSVGAKAEPASQVSSVVTSTSLMVISSSETDEGLLEVHSQVDIVE
                     TSVSTTSSHSEEARAQAFGEDRSVATSERGDANPTSDSEQAKPNIVLTYDKSREATAT
                     AESQAVTSMYKSESTLYTSELAGNTHAVIEKSEYSSLDSHTTSVSATPTSQAIATSEV
                     ASESASTASSLASTAPETSQLNNNSEDSLTVLTIGWKDSSSTSEVFETSEVVSMLQSE
                     SLTYSSEVTFTDGLISEILATPITSEVYTVVPKRDSTGALLEDQSAVTGNTDILYLAR
                     GEIFNVNFDVNKMEGKKIKGLNLVLDGKQIHHSYFVEGTLDEVNAGLSAYHLAEQTTG
                     IHKMTFELIDTNNNIHYLTQTFSVFNEGERPVTPDSYRRNQYSSTTTTTTVPVTYNTS
                     ANSYTETANHIQATAVNELAETTRALTQQLAEQIAEVLSGWSSAISGNSSTSTGSIDI
                     FQAAGKTITQAARKIAESISDPDTIGKQALAAATVVLVLLVLYLAAITFI"
     CDS             34091..34834
                     /locus_tag="LFGOLEEL_00086"
                     /EC_number="2.1.1.-"
                     /inference="ab initio prediction:Prodigal:2.6"
                     /inference="similar to AA sequence:UniProtKB:Q7A794"
                     /codon_start=1
                     /transl_table=11
                     /product="Putative TrmH family tRNA/rRNA
                     methyltransferase"
                     /translation="MKTTKESSLDIVYGVHAVTESLEANTGNKLYIQDDLRGKNVDAI
                     KALAAEKKVSISWTPKKTLSDMTGGAVHQGFVLRVSEFAYSELSVIMDKAEQEENPLV
                     LILDGLNDPHNFGSILRTADATQVTGVIIPKHRAVGVTPVVAKTSTGAVEHIPIARVT
                     NLSQTLDKLKEAGFWVFGTDMDGTPSHKWNTAGKVALIIGNEGKGISANIKKQVDEMI
                     TIPMSGHVQSLNASVAAAVLMYEVYRNRL"
     CDS             34837..35352
                     /gene="yacP"
                     /locus_tag="LFGOLEEL_00087"
                     /inference="ab initio prediction:Prodigal:2.6"
                     /inference="similar to AA sequence:UniProtKB:P37574"
                     /codon_start=1
                     /transl_table=11
                     /product="putative protein YacP"
                     /translation="MKKRILLVDGYNMIAFWQETRQLFKTNQLDEARETLLRKLNHYA
                     NFEHIDIICVFDAQFVPGSRQRYDQYRISVIFTEEDETADSYIERAASEMNTVQNLVE
                     VATSDLNEQWAIFSQGALRVSARELEERVNTVKSDLDKMSAHIDLKTPKLRPWDDAQL
                     GKLQDLLNEIE"
     CDS             35361..36221
                     /gene="degV_1"
                     /locus_tag="LFGOLEEL_00088"
                     /inference="ab initio prediction:Prodigal:2.6"
                     /inference="similar to AA sequence:UniProtKB:P32436"
                     /codon_start=1
                     /transl_table=11
                     /product="Protein DegV"
                     /translation="MTFNILTDSTADLDEKWAQENKVELVGLTITLDDIAYETVGPNR
                     LTSDRLLERMQEGSQPTTSQVNVGQFEEVFRRHAKNGDALLYIAFSSVLSGTYQSAVM
                     ARDMILDEYPEAIIEIVDTLAAAGGEGYLSILAAEARDQGKSLSETKAMIEDILPRLR
                     TYFLVDDLYHLMRGGRLSKSSAIIGSLINIKPLLWLDASGKLVPLAKIRGRKKAIKEM
                     VLQATQDIGHSTAIVAYANDIEAAENLKEQLLAVDGIEQVLIMPLGPVISTHVGPDTL
                     AVFTIGKEAR"
     CDS             36374..36844
                     /locus_tag="LFGOLEEL_00089"
                     /inference="ab initio prediction:Prodigal:2.6"
                     /codon_start=1
                     /transl_table=11
                     /product="hypothetical protein"
                     /translation="MKKSQKKVASTMDERAQLISGESSARGYWVAMLGIFVTIMVASK
                     THSVELVQSLLIITFFGSMCLVLVHSVSRNGHPWLLDKKLEKKMFVLSWGMLLIGIFM
                     SLIGLLSLVQSFKMGKNLISSVAFMTLGLTLICDGWVIIKRIKKNRLEELEDEE"
     CDS             36854..37054
                     /locus_tag="LFGOLEEL_00090"
                     /inference="ab initio prediction:Prodigal:2.6"
                     /codon_start=1
                     /transl_table=11
                     /product="hypothetical protein"
                     /translation="MKNLKMKSARVAKDLTQQGLADAIGVSRQTISAIEKGDYNPTIN
                     LCIAICKTLDKTLDQLFWESED"
     CDS             37305..37751
                     /gene="rplM"
                     /locus_tag="LFGOLEEL_00091"
                     /inference="ab initio prediction:Prodigal:2.6"
                     /inference="similar to AA sequence:UniProtKB:Q2FW38"
                     /codon_start=1
                     /transl_table=11
                     /product="50S ribosomal protein L13"
                     /translation="MNKTTFMAKPGQVERKWYVVDATDVPLGRLSAVVASVLRGKNKP
                     TFTPHIDTGDFVIVINAEKVKLTGKKATDKIYYTHSMYPGGLKQISAGELRSKNAVRL
                     IEKSVKGMLPHNTLGRAQGMKLKVFVGGEHTHAAQQPEVLDISGLI"
     CDS             37779..38171
                     /gene="rpsI"
                     /locus_tag="LFGOLEEL_00092"
                     /inference="ab initio prediction:Prodigal:2.6"
                     /inference="similar to AA sequence:UniProtKB:A2RP61"
                     /codon_start=1
                     /transl_table=11
                     /product="30S ribosomal protein S9"
                     /translation="MAQAQYAGTGRRKNAVARVRLVPGTGKITVNKKDVEEYIPHADL
                     RLVINQPFAVTSTEGSYDVHVNVVGGGYAGQSGAIRHGIARALLQVDPDFRDSLKRAG
                     LLTRDARMVERKKPGLKKARKASQFSKR"
     CDS             38419..38868
                     /gene="copY_1"
                     /locus_tag="LFGOLEEL_00093"
                     /inference="ab initio prediction:Prodigal:2.6"
                     /inference="similar to AA sequence:UniProtKB:Q47839"
                     /codon_start=1
                     /transl_table=11
                     /product="Transcriptional repressor CopY"
                     /translation="MSTIEFNTYITDAEWEVMRVVWANDRVTSKKVISVLQEKMDWTQ
                     STIKTILGRLVGKGVLNTEHEGRKFIYTANIEETEAVRDYAEDIFNRICNKKVGNVIG
                     SIIEDHVLSFDDIDRLEKILEMKKSFAVEEVDCNCPEGQCECHLHHH"
     CDS             38888..40996
                     /gene="copB"
                     /locus_tag="LFGOLEEL_00094"
                     /EC_number="7.2.2.8"
                     /inference="ab initio prediction:Prodigal:2.6"
                     /inference="similar to AA sequence:UniProtKB:P05425"
                     /codon_start=1
                     /transl_table=11
                     /product="Copper-exporting P-type ATPase B"
                     /translation="MNNDNKYSSHNHCGHSGHDHSGHDHNGHSGHDYSGHSGHDHSGH
                     SGHDHSGHSGHAHHHHGSFKELFLKSLPLGIIIMFFSPLHGFKLPFQFTFPYSDIVVA
                     ILSTILIIYGGRPFYQGAVDEFKQKKPGMMALVSLGISVSYLYSIYAVIITYVTGEHL
                     MDFFFEFASLLLIMLLGHWIEMKAIGEAGDAQAALAKLVPKDAHVVLEDDSIETRPVA
                     DLQVGDLIRVQAGENVPADGIIERGESRLNEALLTGESKAVKKGPGDEVIGGSTNGEG
                     VLYIKVNETGDQSFISQVQNLISQAQSQPSRAENIAQKVAGWLFYIAVIVALIAFVVW
                     MIIGDIPTAVIFTITTLVIACPHALGLAIPLVTARSTSLGASRGLLVKDRQALEIAQD
                     ADVIILDKTGTLTTGEFKVLDVKLLNDKYTKEEIIALLAGIEGGSSHPIAQSIVSFAE
                     QQNIRPASFDSIDVISGSGVEGKAGGHRYQLISQKAYGRNLDMDTPKGATLSVLVEND
                     DAIGAVALGDELKPTSKELIKALKKNNIRPIMATGDNEKAAQGAAVDLGIEYRSNQSP
                     QDKYELVKTLKDEGKKVIMVGDGVNDAPSLALADVGIAIGAGTQVALDSADVILTQSD
                     PGDIGSFIDLAHKTTRKMKQNLFWGAGYNFIAIPLAAGILAPIGITLSPALGAILMSV
                     STVIVAINAMLLRLDPKNNG"
     CDS             41703..42317
                     /locus_tag="LFGOLEEL_00095"
                     /inference="ab initio prediction:Prodigal:2.6"
                     /codon_start=1
                     /transl_table=11
                     /product="hypothetical protein"
                     /translation="MIQNIVTSIILYSGTAVDLLIILMLFFAKRKSRKDIINIYLGQF
                     LGSVSLIFLSLLFAFVLNYIPSKEILGLLGLIPIFLGLKVLLLGDSDGEAIAKDGLRK
                     DNKNLIFLVAMITFASCGADNIGVFVPYFTTLNLANLIVTLLTFLVMIYLLVFSAQKL
                     AQVPSVGETLEKYSRWFIAVVYLGLGMYILIENNSFDMLWAVLG"
     CDS             42329..42667
                     /gene="cadC"
                     /locus_tag="LFGOLEEL_00096"
                     /inference="ab initio prediction:Prodigal:2.6"
                     /inference="similar to AA sequence:UniProtKB:P20047"
                     /codon_start=1
                     /transl_table=11
                     /product="Cadmium resistance transcriptional regulatory
                     protein CadC"
                     /translation="MKKDSICQVDVINQQNVTTATNYLEKEKVQKSLRILSKFTDNKQ
                     INIIFYLLAVEELCVCDIACLLNLSMASASHHLRKLANQNILDTRREGKIIYYFIKDE
                     EIRDFFNQLG"
     CDS             42713..42847
                     /locus_tag="LFGOLEEL_00097"
                     /inference="ab initio prediction:Prodigal:2.6"
                     /codon_start=1
                     /transl_table=11
                     /product="hypothetical protein"
                     /translation="MKFFDENYSQEIPTRIKCLRKKYNLKQSDLGNAGQVSQVEKGGI
                     "
     CDS             42881..43201
                     /locus_tag="LFGOLEEL_00098"
                     /inference="ab initio prediction:Prodigal:2.6"
                     /codon_start=1
                     /transl_table=11
                     /product="hypothetical protein"
                     /translation="MPYATGIVSSHFMNHTAQLFYGLIVIVSTVANWFLHKVIDKPNI
                     DQKELLEATAQYRKLLIPDLIIKGVGLILSLILYPPIMMYSVLIAAFYIITLKTLSEK
                     RVNN"
     CDS             complement(43515..43832)
                     /gene="xerC_1"
                     /locus_tag="LFGOLEEL_00099"
                     /inference="ab initio prediction:Prodigal:2.6"
                     /inference="protein motif:HAMAP:MF_01808"
                     /codon_start=1
                     /transl_table=11
                     /product="Tyrosine recombinase XerC"
                     /translation="MQDILPEQFVFTYIDTRGNINKPLHADYLNNKMKSIRKRHKELA
                     HATPHKLRHTGATLAKQARVPLEVFSEALTHSDILTTKTYVNTSNVIPMAVGEIVYRN
                     LKK"
     CDS             44231..44899
                     /locus_tag="LFGOLEEL_00100"
                     /EC_number="2.8.1.-"
                     /inference="ab initio prediction:Prodigal:2.6"
                     /inference="similar to AA sequence:UniProtKB:D3RPB9"
                     /codon_start=1
                     /transl_table=11
                     /product="Sulfurtransferase"
                     /translation="MQETMIDYKQNIYQELSRLTKGLGSEKRLDILNILSQGPKTVEG
                     IAHATGLSVANTSRHLQVLKESHLVVTSRNGNFIRYSLASEKVVQLVLLLFAVGEEQL
                     AEVRAIESDYDEAAGVPQIELANAIELAAKTDALLLDLRPVEEYEAGHLPKALNLPID
                     EFDQKKAQLPKEKTIIVYCRGRQCGYANLAAQDLQSLGYSIYSLNRSFADWKWGASSR
                     SELD"
     CDS             45206..45520
                     /gene="trxA_1"
                     /locus_tag="LFGOLEEL_00101"
                     /inference="ab initio prediction:Prodigal:2.6"
                     /inference="similar to AA sequence:UniProtKB:Q2FZD2"
                     /codon_start=1
                     /transl_table=11
                     /product="Thioredoxin"
                     /translation="MTTQLTTETFAKSIQNGVSFIDFGAQWCPPCRMMEPVVEELSQD
                     FDGKVTIAQVDVDQSQDLANLFGIRSIPTMVIFKDGKPVDALVGVHPKQTLIEKIQAQ
                     LS"
     CDS             45529..46449
                     /gene="trxB_1"
                     /locus_tag="LFGOLEEL_00102"
                     /EC_number="1.8.1.9"
                     /inference="ab initio prediction:Prodigal:2.6"
                     /inference="similar to AA sequence:UniProtKB:P0A9P4"
                     /codon_start=1
                     /transl_table=11
                     /product="Thioredoxin reductase"
                     /translation="MYDAIIVGSGPAGYTAGIYLSRAGLKNRLITGYSEGGQLTTTTL
                     VENYPGFENGIDGNELVQTMRRQAEQFGTEMTFGFVQKIEGESSPFEVHLDNGEIIDT
                     KAVIIATGSSAKYLGIEGEEEAIGKGVSACATCDAFFYKEREILVVGGGDVAMEEALY
                     LTRFASKVTVVHRRNELRASDIMVKRAQANDKIHWMLNYTPVKVTSNLMGMTGLDVRN
                     NETGDIEHIQADGLFVAIGHQPNTDFLDGKLALDDKGYIQTQAGTAKTSVAGIFAAGD
                     VQDPKYQQAITAAGSGAIAALDTLAYIDNL"
     CDS             46446..46715
                     /locus_tag="LFGOLEEL_00103"
                     /inference="ab initio prediction:Prodigal:2.6"
                     /codon_start=1
                     /transl_table=11
                     /product="hypothetical protein"
                     /translation="MMKSVTSSIELEELLAKHQNLALLVSGNQCSLSSLGQKELIDTA
                     EREHLMLYQADIFQVPRLISLFGIQPTLTSLLVFKKGQLVDKKEV"
     CDS             46915..47565
                     /locus_tag="LFGOLEEL_00104"
                     /inference="ab initio prediction:Prodigal:2.6"
                     /codon_start=1
                     /transl_table=11
                     /product="hypothetical protein"
                     /translation="MEISYWSDIACPFCYIGASRMKRAMAAVGLNPEDLTMKAYQLNP
                     NAPLETSETMLTEFAASHGMTTEQAKAQFAHMESMGNEEGLRIDMAGIIPTNTFSAHR
                     LIKWSQKYLDKKDHQNFIMALYYLYFEEHANIADHSVLLAVISEFALPQEEAAQVLDG
                     DAFADEVKRDILEAHQSGVQAAPFFVLNNKYGISGAQPYEYMLAVLKQIQAEEGAQ"
     CDS             47725..48288
                     /locus_tag="LFGOLEEL_00105"
                     /inference="ab initio prediction:Prodigal:2.6"
                     /inference="similar to AA sequence:UniProtKB:A0A086F3E3"
                     /codon_start=1
                     /transl_table=11
                     /product="Potassium channel"
                     /translation="MEKQRVEALSDAILAIIVTIMALELQLPKELTVVGLRSMLPMLF
                     IYITSFLQIMAVWLYYHELYKLVNHVSFRLFGANSFWLLTASFVPLATRGIGQHSANF
                     AFLMFYLIVLALWDVAWIIMTAMVIKTSQRPLSAEEKKIPYRWALLYGLQLVIILLVG
                     YLFPNLIPIAPLLMIVNVIYGFLSNKS"
     CDS             48769..49350
                     /locus_tag="LFGOLEEL_00106"
                     /inference="ab initio prediction:Prodigal:2.6"
                     /codon_start=1
                     /transl_table=11
                     /product="hypothetical protein"
                     /translation="MKMSKNLKIILYIASVLIVVCLVLLLGNHLPILAKGAIMTMSWL
                     PTYLACTMQSVLSKSTYQKKEKNMFGITAKLYTVLVFLSSSIYTIGVWLLTPGSLIKN
                     IMLGIGLSVQLLLMFYFLFKRINEEPDERFYRNIAKSSSILFTIAIFILLGIATLIAV
                     CKVFILNAGFLYILVAFLLLLFAITYFIIEKRG"
     CDS             49354..49563
                     /gene="hipB"
                     /locus_tag="LFGOLEEL_00107"
                     /inference="ab initio prediction:Prodigal:2.6"
                     /inference="similar to AA sequence:UniProtKB:P23873"
                     /codon_start=1
                     /transl_table=11
                     /product="Antitoxin HipB"
                     /translation="MAKESKIKTNLKEVREAYGMTQQDLADQVGIRRETIVHLENNRY
                     NPSLEMALKIAQVFNKQVEELFRLK"
     CDS             50255..50674
                     /locus_tag="LFGOLEEL_00108"
                     /inference="ab initio prediction:Prodigal:2.6"
                     /codon_start=1
                     /transl_table=11
                     /product="hypothetical protein"
                     /translation="MKKVLLTSAAVLAVFAAAAPAFANNEGNVHTGNLDNKTEVTGKD
                     FFSNETDGLTQAAKDGLNNVDADSTKQKFEDAGEHIEPKRDANGNIIKDEFVVTDKAN
                     ANKDAKEEAKAVKAAEQKAPAAAKADAKALPNTAAVK"
     CDS             50761..51597
                     /locus_tag="LFGOLEEL_00109"
                     /inference="ab initio prediction:Prodigal:2.6"
                     /codon_start=1
                     /transl_table=11
                     /product="hypothetical protein"
                     /translation="MSNHNRKSNGSRNKLIAGISAVVIAALAIFLGFQFMSPTASSSN
                     GVKSVLTTKKANTYKVSDEEKAYLKNKFDGLEATNPDTIAYVYAPGTKLDEPVVQTTD
                     NSTYLDKTFDGGNVPYLGTVFMDTDNKKDFSDRLTWLFGHARGSKVADSRMFNDVNYY
                     SDQSFFDKHKYVVIETPQRKYYYEALAMVIVPEDTAFYRTSFESDKDFKQQLDIIYDQ
                     ASVKNKDLKVSASDKYLVLSTCREEDETIRANLYLRQIPDSEMSDFVAKHGKDLEYTP
                     TR"
     CDS             51763..52980
                     /gene="capA"
                     /locus_tag="LFGOLEEL_00110"
                     /inference="ab initio prediction:Prodigal:2.6"
                     /inference="similar to AA sequence:UniProtKB:P19579"
                     /codon_start=1
                     /transl_table=11
                     /product="Capsule biosynthesis protein CapA"
                     /translation="MKQIQAKKRDNTMTNKILMGLIALVLGLLFLEILIVHSKNEQQK
                     NASNQVQTARIMANGDLLYHDGLYMSALQADGSYDFTENFTYVKPWLKQADLVLGDFE
                     GTINPDYPLSGYPLFNAPQSVTAAIKDAGYDVMDLAHNHILDSGLEGAFTTADAFKEV
                     GIDPVGVYEKPVRDKAPLLIKNVNGIKVAILSYAYGYNGLESNLTDKEVADHLSNLDE
                     KRMKAEIQRAEKEADITVIMPQMGVEYRLEPTDEQVKLYHKMIDWGADIIFGGHPHVV
                     EPSEVVKKDGQQKLIIYSMGNFISNQRIETMDGVDSAEWTERGVLMDVTLEKKNGQTT
                     IKTAQAHPTWVNRTPKGTTSPEGYPLYTYQTYILEDFIKGGKYRNKLDEETKERIDTA
                     YKEMNAHVNLKWK"
     CDS             53302..53568
                     /locus_tag="LFGOLEEL_00111"
                     /inference="ab initio prediction:Prodigal:2.6"
                     /inference="similar to AA sequence:UniProtKB:P67382"
                     /note="UPF0237 protein SP_0238"
                     /codon_start=1
                     /transl_table=11
                     /product="hypothetical protein"
                     /translation="MKAIITVVGKDKAGIVAGVATKIAELGLNIDDISQTVLDEFFTM
                     MAVVSSEGKQDFTHLRAELEAFGESLNVKINIQSSAIFDAMHNL"
     CDS             53586..54923
                     /locus_tag="LFGOLEEL_00112"
                     /inference="ab initio prediction:Prodigal:2.6"
                     /inference="similar to AA sequence:UniProtKB:Q97ST4"
                     /note="UPF0210 protein SP_0239"
                     /codon_start=1
                     /transl_table=11
                     /product="hypothetical protein"
                     /translation="MDIKQVTETIAMIEEQNFDVRTITMGISLLDCIDSDIDKAAEKV
                     YNKIVSKAKDLVTVGDEIAAELGIPIVNKRVSVTPISIIGAATDATDYVPFAKALDRA
                     AKEIGVNFIGGFSALVQKGYQKGDEILINSIPRALAETDFVCSSVNIGSTKTGINMTA
                     VRDMGCIIKEASQADPMGPGKLVVFANAVEDNPFMAGAFHGVGEADVVINVGVSGPGV
                     VQRAVEKVPGESFDVLAETVKKTAFKITRVGQLVGQMASERLGVEFGIVDLSLAPTPA
                     VGDSVARVLEAMGLEVVGTHGTTAALALLNDQVKKGGIMACNQVGGLSGAFIPVSEDE
                     GMIAAVKSGHINLEKLEAMTAICSVGLDMIAIPADTPDTTIAAMIADEAAIGVINQKT
                     TAVRIIPYGKEGDMLELGGLLGYAPVMKVNKASSADFIARGGQIPAPIHSFKN"
     CDS             55039..55743
                     /gene="pspB_1"
                     /locus_tag="LFGOLEEL_00113"
                     /EC_number="3.1.3.3"
                     /inference="ab initio prediction:Prodigal:2.6"
                     /inference="similar to AA sequence:UniProtKB:D3DFP8"
                     /codon_start=1
                     /transl_table=11
                     /product="Putative phosphoserine phosphatase 2"
                     /translation="MSKVRLYIARHGKTMFNTIGRAQGWSDSPLTPFGEEGIRELGVG
                     LKAAGIPFKAAYSSDSGRTIQTMDIILRETGLETIPYKRDKRIREWCFGSLDGGYDGE
                     LFYGVLPRTDAFQGKDLHEVTYPELAQGILDVDTAGWAESWEVLRKRILEGFTAIAED
                     LDRSGGGNAIVVSHGMTIATFAWLIDPSVEHPSLDNGSVTVVAYENGKFTLEALGDMT
                     YRQVGREIIEKENGKK"
     CDS             55730..56527
                     /gene="vanYB"
                     /locus_tag="LFGOLEEL_00114"
                     /EC_number="3.4.16.4"
                     /inference="ab initio prediction:Prodigal:2.6"
                     /inference="similar to AA sequence:UniProtKB:Q47746"
                     /codon_start=1
                     /transl_table=11
                     /product="D-alanyl-D-alanine carboxypeptidase"
                     /translation="MVKNNYPSRRQAKKQTNWFLVISSVLIAVLLVAAGLYSVFGVSR
                     TVQQTNGSSVMKSSKQATDATRSKDAKGLPDVSPKDWQLLLVNRDNKSKELNPEIADV
                     DGVSVDARIAKNVKEFLAAAQEIDPSYHLISGYRSVAYQTELYNSYVQQEMAADPSLT
                     ESQAEKKVQTYSQPPGASEHQTGLAIDMSTVDSLNEADPDTVAKVKELAPKYGFVLRF
                     PDGKTSSTGVGYEDWHFRYVGKESAEYMTEHNLTLEEYLALLKEKAK"
     CDS             56524..57108
                     /gene="lytG_1"
                     /locus_tag="LFGOLEEL_00115"
                     /EC_number="3.2.1.-"
                     /inference="ab initio prediction:Prodigal:2.6"
                     /inference="similar to AA sequence:UniProtKB:O32083"
                     /codon_start=1
                     /transl_table=11
                     /product="Exo-glucosaminidase LytG"
                     /translation="MRRRFKLKAFITLVAVFALGIVLPLILHASTDDNARSVRVAYTQ
                     QEFIETLAPTAQKMSKNYGVPASILLSQAAYESNYGSSLLSVKYHNIYSLAAQPGQER
                     IRLKDSIYSKGKWQYQKVDFAVFKDWSSSMMTYLEELRQGTWGESTYKEVAGTTSYKV
                     AAEKLQAAGFSSDPDYAKHLISIIETYHLSKYDR"
     CDS             57297..58331
                     /gene="hrcA"
                     /locus_tag="LFGOLEEL_00116"
                     /inference="ab initio prediction:Prodigal:2.6"
                     /inference="similar to AA sequence:UniProtKB:P30727"
                     /codon_start=1
                     /transl_table=11
                     /product="Heat-inducible transcription repressor HrcA"
                     /translation="MITQRQNTILNLIVEMFTRTHEPVGSKALQESIDSSSATIRNDM
                     AKLEKMGYLEKAHTSSGRMPSRAGFQYFVANSLNLDTIDEQDVYQVVKAFDFEAFKLE
                     DILDAAAKLLAEMTGCTAVIQDVEPTRQRLTGFDIVHLSNHDALAVLTLDESKPVTVQ
                     FAIPKNFLSSDLEILHKLVQERFLGNTVLDIHYRLRTEIPQIVQKYFKITDNVLDLFD
                     YIFSQLFKELIFIEGKVASLTYADLKTYQFLDNPQHVALELRSAISDDEVTKISVAES
                     TEEALENVTVMSHKFLIPYRGMALMHVIGPVEMDYRRMVSLVNVISRVLVMKLTDYYR
                     YLNSNHYEVS"
     CDS             58370..58894
                     /gene="grpE"
                     /locus_tag="LFGOLEEL_00117"
                     /inference="ab initio prediction:Prodigal:2.6"
                     /inference="similar to AA sequence:UniProtKB:Q97S73"
                     /codon_start=1
                     /transl_table=11
                     /product="Protein GrpE"
                     /translation="MTEDIKKEEVKEEEATETTEEVVEEVSEPSELEEAQARAEEFEN
                     KYLRAHAEMQNIQRRSNEERQQLQKYRSQDLAKAILPSLDNLERALAVEGLTDDVKKG
                     LEMVQESLVHALKEEGIEEIPADGDFDHNFHMAIQTMPADDEHPADTIAQVFQKGYKL
                     HERVLRPAMVVVYN"
     CDS             58979..60802
                     /gene="dnaK_1"
                     /locus_tag="LFGOLEEL_00118"
                     /inference="ab initio prediction:Prodigal:2.6"
                     /inference="similar to AA sequence:UniProtKB:O06942"
                     /codon_start=1
                     /transl_table=11
                     /product="Chaperone protein DnaK"
                     /translation="MSKIIGIDLGTTNSAVAVLEGTESKIIANPEGNRTTPSVVSFKN
                     GEIIVGDAAKRQAVTNPDTIISIKSKMGTSEKVSANGKEYTPQEISAMILQYLKGYAE
                     DYLGEKVTKAVITVPAYFNDAQRQATKDAGKIAGLEVERIVNEPTAAALAYGLDKTDK
                     EEKILVFDLGGGTFDVSILELGDGVFDVLATAGDNKLGGDDFDQKIIDHMVEEFKKEN
                     GIDLSTDKMALQRLKDAAEKAKKDLSGVTSTQISLPFITAGEAGPLHLEMTLTRAKFD
                     DLTRDLVERTKTPVRQALSDAGLSLSDIDEVILVGGSTRIPAVVEAVKAETGKEPNKS
                     VNPDEVVAMGAAIQGGVITGDVKDVVLLDVTPLSLGIETMGGVFTKLIDRNTTIPTSK
                     SQVFSTAADNQPAVDIHVLQGERPMAADNKTLGRFQLTDIPAAPRGIPQIEVTFDIDK
                     NGIVSVKAKDLGTQKEQTIVIQSNSGLTDEEIEKMMKDAEANAEADAKRKEEVDLRNE
                     VDQAIFATEKTIKETEGKGFDTERDAAQSALDDLKKAQESGNLDDMKAKLEALNEKAQ
                     ALAVKLYEQAAAAQQAQAGAEGAQTADNSGDDVVDGEFTEK"
     CDS             61164..62318
                     /gene="dnaJ_1"
                     /locus_tag="LFGOLEEL_00119"
                     /inference="ab initio prediction:Prodigal:2.6"
                     /inference="similar to AA sequence:UniProtKB:P95830"
                     /codon_start=1
                     /transl_table=11
                     /product="Chaperone protein DnaJ"
                     /translation="MPFVSKIMNNTEYYDRLGVSKDASQDEIKRAYRKMSKKYHPDIN
                     KEPGAEEKYKEVQEAYETLSDDQKRAAYDQYGPDGANGFGGQGGFGGFDGGAGFGGFE
                     DIFSSFFGGGATRNPNAPRQGDDLQYRVNLSFEEAIFGAEKEVHYNREATCKTCSGSG
                     AKPGTSPVTCGRCHGQGVINVDTQTPLGMMRRQVTCDVCHGTGQEIKEPCQTCHGTGH
                     EKQSHKVSVKIPAGVETGQQIRLAGQGEAGFNGGPYGDLFVIINVNPSDKFTRDGSTI
                     YYTLNISFVQAALGDTVEVPTVHGNVEMTIPAGTQTGKTFRLKGKGAPRLRGGSQGDQ
                     HVTVKIVTPTKLNDDQKEALLAFAKASGDEKIAPQKKGFFNKVKDALEDL"
     CDS             62424..63170
                     /gene="truA"
                     /locus_tag="LFGOLEEL_00120"
                     /EC_number="5.4.99.12"
                     /inference="ab initio prediction:Prodigal:2.6"
                     /inference="similar to AA sequence:UniProtKB:P07649"
                     /codon_start=1
                     /transl_table=11
                     /product="tRNA pseudouridine synthase A"
                     /translation="MVRYKATISYDGTLFSGFQRQPNARSIQEELEKTLLRLNSGTPV
                     TVHGAGRTDAGVHAYGQVIHFDLPQERDPEKLRFGLDTQCPDDIDVVSIELVSEEFHA
                     RYNKHSKTYEFLVDAGRPKNPMMRNYATHYPYPLSLAPMQEAAKDLVGTHDFSGFTAS
                     GTSVENKVRTITQASVSIDEKTGFYIFTFSGNGFLYKQVRNMVGTLLKIGNGRMPVSQ
                     VKTVLESRDRNLAGPTTAGNGLYLKEIRYE"
     CDS             63163..63924
                     /gene="pdxK"
                     /locus_tag="LFGOLEEL_00121"
                     /EC_number="2.7.1.35"
                     /inference="ab initio prediction:Prodigal:2.6"
                     /inference="similar to AA sequence:UniProtKB:P39610"
                     /codon_start=1
                     /transl_table=11
                     /product="Pyridoxine kinase"
                     /translation="MSNELILAISGNDIFSGGGLHADLATFTTNKQHGFVALTCLTAM
                     TENGFEVIPVDTNVFKQQLDSLKDVPFSAIKIGLLPNVEIAELTLDFVKNHSDIPIVL
                     DPVLVCKETHDVEVSQLRDELVKFFPYITVITPNLPEVELLIDRKVKTLDDMKHAASY
                     LNELGAKTVVVKGGNRLDGNKAIDVFYDGADYKLFEEVVLDKNNTGAGCTFASSIASE
                     LVKGCSETEAVTNAKAFVYESIKQSNEFGVVQYAK"
     CDS             63914..64387
                     /gene="hmpT"
                     /locus_tag="LFGOLEEL_00122"
                     /inference="ab initio prediction:Prodigal:2.6"
                     /inference="similar to AA sequence:UniProtKB:A2RIH3"
                     /codon_start=1
                     /transl_table=11
                     /product="Thiamine precursor transporter HmpT"
                     /translation="MQNKKTKELTLLAILTALSVTFGFVAKIPTPTGLLTLVDGGIYF
                     TAFYLGKKEGAIVGGLSAFLIDLLSSAPQWMFISLLIHGAQGYFAGFKGNYRILGLLI
                     AAVVMVGGYALASVFMYGTGASIAEVIPNFCQNAFGVVVGWVLYQGFKKVQSKKG"
ORIGIN      
        1 gtcgggctca taacccgaag gtcgtaggtt caaatcctgc tcccgcaata tggctcggta
       61 gctcagttgg tagagcaatg gattgaagct ccatgtgtcg gcggttcgat tccgtctcgc
      121 gccatttgtt tatattttgg aagggtagcg aagaggctaa acgcggcgga ctgtaaatcc
      181 gctccttcgg gttcgggggt tcgaatccct ccccttccat agttacgggc atagtttaaa
      241 ggtagaacta aggtctccaa aaccttcagt gtgggttcaa ttcctactgc ccgtgttagt
      301 aaagtggcga atgtggtgaa gtggttaaca catcagattg tggctctgac attcgggggt
      361 tcgattcccc tcattcgcct atatttttgg ggtatagcca agcggtaagg caagggactt
      421 tgactccctc atgcgttggt tcgaatccag ctaccccagt tatactttgc cggcgtggcg
      481 gaattggcag acgcgctgga ctcaaaatcc agtgtccgca aggacgtgcc ggttcgaccc
      541 cggccgccgg tatagtaaaa aagacaaggt tttcggacct tgtctttttt tttctctgtt
      601 tttgttgagt taccaatttt ttccatttta aaataaatca tcaagtttat tagccaatgt
      661 tttctgtttg ctagggtaca aatgagaata agtatcaatt gttgttgtaa tagatgcgtg
      721 tcctaatctt tctttgacaa caagataatc ttctccttga tttataagta atgatgcatg
      781 agagtgtctt aaatcatgaa ttcttatttt ctttaaatct ttatcccttt ctagtatttg
      841 cttaaacttc ttatcaatca tattttttgt aattgatatt ggtgtactct gtattatttg
      901 aagttcttca gtatttttcg taaattcctc aagtttttct ttttgtttta ctttccaatc
      961 tattagcatt tctgctaatt tctgatttat tgttatattt ctagttcctg atcgtgtttt
     1021 tgttgtatta atgtagcttg tattattaac aaagtatacc gttttggtaa cgtaaatcgt
     1081 atttgttaaa agatttatat cattccagtt caatgcgagg atttctccca ttctcattcc
     1141 agtaaagaaa gcaattacga aaaacaggtc ataacttatt tcatcatctc gaataagtcc
     1201 tctaaatctc gtgaattctt ctatactcca aaatttaata tcaggcttcc taattggtaa
     1261 ttttctcaga ttcttaactg gatttttatc aatgagtgat tttcttatac cagtatcaaa
     1321 aattttttta agtagaatca gaaccttatt aattgtatta tagcttaaaa cttcattttc
     1381 attttgtttt ttaggttttg tttttaggta ttcacgaaat tcgaatatat ggtcatacgt
     1441 taatttattt aaatttgtat ttttaaaata tggcttaata tgacgctcat aattatttct
     1501 ttgtgtactt gtgtagctta cttttctgcc atttttcaaa tcatcttctt caagtaagtc
     1561 gaataacata tctgttgtta ctacaaagtc aaattgtttt tcttttaatt ctacaactct
     1621 aatatgttgt tcaagttcta gggcttcctt tttagatttt aatcctttac gaataatacg
     1681 tattcttttt tgtgtgactg ggtggaaacc gttagaaaca tcaacagtcc atttaccact
     1741 tttagtttta cgaatagtca ttcattatgc ttctttctgg agttcaattc ctagtagttc
     1801 ttcagcgaca ctggctggaa ttgtacctat ccgtttgtta tcgtagatgt taaaaccacg
     1861 attcactaat agtaatttgc cggtatggat aatctttctt gcagttcctg gagcaaatcc
     1921 aagttcgata aggtcatctt ttgttacagt tttaatcatg tgatctcctt ttctaaatag
     1981 attaagtaag gggaggatta actccccttg tattttactt atttttgttt tacatctact
     2041 aaatggatag catccgcctt gtaatacatt gtcgtgctaa tcatagtagc ttgtaaattg
     2101 tcaaatgtaa ctggtacttc atccattgct tggatatagt cattatcaac caaggcatct
     2161 ggattgtcta ctgagacttg ggttgatttc tttttgaatt gtccatcctt gattgttaca
     2221 ttgtatttcc aaccaatgat tttatcggta ttaaaacgtc tttcgctacc atctcggttt
     2281 ttgataattt ctccgtttgc atctgctcgg acttccgttt caaattttgg aatgacttca
     2341 tccaattcaa attttgttcc aatgttattg aaattccagt cattttgtga aagcattttt
     2401 gccatagtta atttctcctt ttgatatttt ctttgattgt ggggatcaaa tcctctcttt
     2461 taaagagtat tgccctttct attaatccac ttgctaaatc tggtggatat tccatattgt
     2521 tgagtgcgag atagttagat ttctcatact catgcaataa attattgtcg tatagaaatt
     2581 tatacgcttt tagaatagct cctgaacctt tataggtaaa ccattctaat ttttgttcca
     2641 gttctgtttt tggttttgaa ataatgatag agacaggttt tgagtgacct aaaaactttt
     2701 cccaagatct caaaggtttt gagaaatggc tatcactata gaacctcact ttttctttga
     2761 gatatccctt ggtaaagttg agaagatcta tttctgaatg caaccattct tgaatgaagt
     2821 agtgagcttt ttctttccta agttctaact cagttcttat ccaattttct atataccgct
     2881 tgctgatacc gagcttctca gcttgttcta agcgcttatc gtaaattcta agtctttcat
     2941 catcagtggg ttttcttaaa tataaggtct gaccgatcgt ttcatctccg taggtattat
     3001 agtaggtgct ttttccatat agaaagcgtt tcttctgaca aatctttaga agttgattag
     3061 gagtgaaata gggtgtttca ttaaaatcat ctattgcaat atcaattcgt ctgattgaaa
     3121 aatgattgta attgtagtag aggttatcca gaaactgtct ttcggataga ttatttggat
     3181 ctaacaccat atctctatag aattcaagtg cctgtcctga catgacaagc atgtaggacg
     3241 actctttcga tccatagtag atacggatat tcccataatg aagctggcta tcatagttat
     3301 agtatttaag gctcccctta ttctcaataa ataggtcaaa gtcaagaaat aggatatctt
     3361 cgattatttc ttttggcgaa aactcagtct tatcaaactg aatttgaatc cagtcaaata
     3421 cagaacgtaa atgctcattt tttgccatag attttgattc aactttttgc ctaattttgc
     3481 cacccttgaa atctccaaaa cccttgggaa tactgaattc tttcgatggt acacctaact
     3541 tgcagagggt ggtgttacta cacaccctat cggtcaaaaa tggtccgtcc gcatctacgc
     3601 tcattttcgg ctttctacct catggctcag ccgaaaactc gctattagcc gaacctattt
     3661 tttgacctct tgttaacaaa ccctagtaag ccggtttgca tcgactcttc aatatcttgg
     3721 attctctttt ttaggttggt attctcaatt tgtatcagtc gtatttctcg cttaaattcc
     3781 tgttttaagg cgctcagttc atcgtagagc tcatctatta cttggtttag ggattcttgc
     3841 tcattgtctg ctagactccc aaatacggct tgtatagcct ttttgagacc tatttcaagt
     3901 tttaggttag ctaacttttg aaattgttta aggtcttcgc ctgtaaagtc ataggcaact
     3961 gtataactta attgatgagt tcttggattt ctactgatag gaattttaat tttcttaaat
     4021 tccttgccac ttatctcttt aatcagttga atccaatttt taagagtaga ggtagagttt
     4081 aggccagaaa tttgattgac taactcttta ttggtcattt ttttgtaaaa tctccgaaat
     4141 tttcttgtgc aactgaagag ttttctgtgg tataattgtt acataatatg ttttgatctt
     4201 ggaacgaacg gcacatttgt ttcaagattt ttttattttg tcgaatatta cctcctttat
     4261 caaaaatttt tcaaatagac tattagttac atacgctttt acctcctttt atgctataat
     4321 attctcaatg gaatatttaa tcttaaaata aatattcctt atggaataat tctattttat
     4381 accgtttaga atattttgtc aagctaaaat atacagaatc gaatattgaa gaggaaacaa
     4441 tgtttaataa taattctttt ggagatcgtc ttaaagaact gagaaagagt aagaagttaa
     4501 ctcaggtaca agtttctgag ttgattgatg tacagcaagg tacttattct cgttgggaaa
     4561 acggaacttt agagcctaat ttagaagccg ttgtcaaatt agcaaaatta tttgatacca
     4621 cgacggatta cttattagga aaaacgattt acagtactct agatgttatc ccacatccaa
     4681 tcactagaat tgatttgaag aagctaaaag ggtttaataa aacggaacta gatgatctga
     4741 aatttgcaat tgtcatgaat ggaattaaaa accattctac tctacctaag tatttggatg
     4801 agctagtctc tgaaaacaat ttagatgaag aggagcaaga aatattacag actctcttta
     4861 aagaggtttc tgattatttt aatgcagatt gatggtttat aagattaagt ctcaataggt
     4921 aaagattagt atatttttgt tgaatgattt tacatttaga ttttgttatt agtttacttt
     4981 atcttaaaaa atgtagatat gaaattgaca gtgtagataa tattaaagcg agagagtaat
     5041 atgttatttt ggatttgttt tatattaaca attatattgg ctaattatat tggcaacaat
     5101 accctaaaaa ataaaaaatg gaattattgc cttatccttt ttctaatggt tgatatttat
     5161 tatatagcac tatacttgta tgataatgtt ccgactttta ttcaaggtat cgttacgtac
     5221 ttacaaaata tgacttcaag tgtggatgtt gtagtattag tagcattaat aacaggttca
     5281 attaccctat taaattcatt ttattcgaga tattcagaac aaaggaataa aaaaagggaa
     5341 tatttagcta ctaaaagaga gggaccatac tccgacttat ttacagtgat tcacaaagtt
     5401 tctctaagtg gaaaaggtga ttttgtatat tctaatgaag acatgattaa ggatatcaat
     5461 gatttcaata gcaaactatc actttggggc tcacccaagg tagttaaaaa gtggaatgat
     5521 tttagacaaa agtctttaga aggtaataaa caactagaac ctaaagaatt actgaatgct
     5581 gttgaagaag tgatgaatga gatgagaaag gacctaggga gtaagtcaac taagaaaggt
     5641 gaattactat caatctttat atacgattca gagaatttat taggaaaaag aaagtaaaag
     5701 attctaaaac tttattaaat ttagagagaa ggagataaaa agagtggaca aacaaaccat
     5761 tttttactgc tatagaatga ctcatgatta tggtatcaat ccttgtgttt ttacagaaaa
     5821 ttatgataca actcccaatc ttcttaccga aggagggtgt atgcttcagt taagaaggaa
     5881 tattaaaaag aactgggcgg ataaaataaa ctctaagtcg gtagatgctt acataatggc
     5941 tgtagcaggg cattcaaatg atgggaaaaa atggagagat gatcaaggga tgtttatcac
     6001 tccaaaatat aatcatctaa tttttgttgc taaaattagt gaaattttaa caatgaaaga
     6061 atatttacta tctccaaaat ctaataatag aagagatgct tatacttatc aatggctgat
     6121 tgaaaagaat ggattaaacc aatcaagttt tatgaatgaa atagtgattc ttgcagaccg
     6181 ttttaattat tttggtaagt ctccacttga aattcctaaa gaaattttag acttttttcc
     6241 gatgggagaa cgagcaagaa tgaatgggaa accattccca agatggaatg ctaaaaatgg
     6301 attttataat tcggaagaga gatttactga tgtgttagaa ttaatggaat ttgctgaaac
     6361 tatactaggt tcacaaaaca aagtaatgga tttgccctat catccattct ttatacgagg
     6421 aaaagaattg tgaaaataat tttatcaaga aagggatttg attcatccaa tggttccatc
     6481 ccgagtccta tattacctga tgggacgcta ctttcattgc caatacctgc caagtttgat
     6541 agtatctctt ttgacgactt aaactataac ggagtattat tttcagatat cttaagacaa
     6601 ctaaaaggga aagaagataa aacaaatcat tataattgtc atcttgatcc agatataaga
     6661 gaaaatctta ggaatactcc tgtttctaac tggagagcag catttggtca aattaaaagc
     6721 tcacagggat tattaagaaa tcaaaatgtt tctatcgggg atctttttct atttttcgga
     6781 tggtttagac aaaccgaagg agatatttac aacggaacat tgcattttaa aaaagatgcc
     6841 ccggatctaa atatcattta tggttatttg caaattggta atatgatgaa tgataaagaa
     6901 tctctgcaaa atatgtatcc atttcatcct cattcttgcg accatatgag taatttgcaa
     6961 tcaaatatgc tttatatccc aagtgagaac ttatcatttt tacctcaaga aaaaggatat
     7021 ggaactttta attttcacga tgacagagta ttaacaatga atggtaaatc aagaagtgta
     7081 tggaaagaga taccagcgct tatgcctgaa aatataaatg ggaatcataa aaattctgct
     7141 aaagattgtg gtttaaaata ttctggtata tggcaagaaa aagttttgtt agaaaatgaa
     7201 ttatcaaatt cttgggctaa agagttattt ttgttaaaat aataaaaaac acttacccta
     7261 attaaaggag aaaataaaat gattacatta actgttaatc gtacaagtgt cttgaatacc
     7321 tctggatgaa tataacctgt tgggacatat cgtctattct ctgatgatgc tcttagaacg
     7381 ataaggtatg gagtgttacc aaaaagttac taaaatttga aaaatgagtc tattttgcaa
     7441 gattcaaaag gcttaaaacc ctattaaatc agggttgtaa gatttaaata atggagttat
     7501 ggaactcaaa atccagtgtc cgcaaggacg tgccggttcg accccggccg ccggtataag
     7561 ttacactcct ttaggagtgt ttttttgtct ataggagttt aatttttatg tctgataaat
     7621 ttcagcttct cttaaaacaa attcgttttc ctgaggaaca cgatgctttt aaagaaatta
     7681 aagatggttc tatcgaaaca gtaaaactat ttaaatcaaa acggcagtgg ttttttgttt
     7741 tttcttttcg tagtgttctt tcttttgagt cttttgtgct ttttgatagt ttacttcatt
     7801 cttccttcga ttctttaggt gccaaagctt cttttgagat tcgtttactt tctacttctt
     7861 gcgatgattc tttacttgga gattattttt cacatgcctt agatagttta aaagtttctc
     7921 acttttctat ttattcttta ttctcaaatc taaaggttga aatttcaaat aatagtattt
     7981 gtgttaaggc tccagcgcat attattaaag aaaatttaca ggatagattt atttctttga
     8041 tttctaaatc tctttctcaa gttggtttat ctgacgtatc aatttctgtt cttgaagata
     8101 aggaagcgtc atcttctata gaagaggctt acgaaacaaa caaggtttct ttacaagaac
     8161 aagctgaatc tcaggcaaga caggctcttc aatctattct tgagagtgct ccagcaccga
     8221 aacctgtgaa tgaaccggcc caaaattttg ctgagaaaca aagtcaacgg caggctagtt
     8281 ttgataaggc tgaaataacg ccaatggttg atattaattc tgaagagaat cgtgttgttt
     8341 ttgaaggata tatttttgat gtagagcaac gtgaaactaa gacgggtcga attattatta
     8401 atttcaaggt aactgattat acctctagtt ttgcaatgca gcgctgggtc aaagatagtg
     8461 atgagcttgc taagttcgat atgataaaaa aggggaactg ggtaagagtt cgcggtcgta
     8521 ttgagaacaa tccattcact catagtctga caatgaatgt acaagatatc aaagagattt
     8581 cgcacacacc tcgcaaggat ttgatgcctg agggacaaaa gcgtgtggaa tttcatgcac
     8641 atactaacat gtcgactatg gatgccatgc caactgtgga agagcttatt gatactgctg
     8701 cttcttgggg gcatccagct gttgctataa ctgatcacgc taatgttcag agttttcctc
     8761 atggctacca tagggctaag aaagctggta ttaaagctat ttttggtctt gaagccaatc
     8821 ttgttgagga taaagttcct attgtttata attcccagaa tttggaatta aaagaagcaa
     8881 cttatgttgt atttgacgtt gagacaacgg gcttgtctgc tgttcataat gatttgattc
     8941 agattgcggc atcaaaaatg cataaaggta atattattga gcaatttgat gaatttatag
     9001 acccagggca tcctctttct gcttttacta ctgagttgac aggtattact gataatcatg
     9061 taaaaggtgc taaaccttta gtccaagttt tacaggagtt tcaagaattc tgtcaaggaa
     9121 ctgtgctagt agcccataat gcgacctttg acgttggttt tatgaatgcc aattatgaaa
     9181 gacatcagtt accaacaatt tcacaaccag ttattgatac tttagaattt gcacgaaatc
     9241 tttatcctga gtataagcgt catggtttgg gtcctttgac gaagcggttt ggtgtggctt
     9301 tagatcacca ccacatggcc aattatgatg cggaagcaac gggccgtttg ttgtttatct
     9361 tcataaaaga tgtgtttgat aagcacggtt tgactaattt ggaacagttg aacacggatt
     9421 tggtttctga agattcatat aaaaagtctc gtgttaaaca tgcaacgctg tatgttcaga
     9481 atcaaactgg cttgaagaat atctttaagt tggtaagttt atcaaatgtc tcatactttg
     9541 agggggtagc acgtattcct cgtacggtct tagatgagta tcgtgaggga atcattgtag
     9601 gttctgcttg ttctgatggt gaggtttttg atacgcttct gtctcatggt attgacaagg
     9661 cagttgaagt tgctaaatat tatgacttta ttgaagttat gccaccagcg atttatgcac
     9721 cattgattgc gaaggactta attaaggatg aggtggctac agaacaactg attcgagatc
     9781 tgattgaagt tgctaatcgt ctggacaagc ctgtgcttgc tacaggaaat gtacattata
     9841 tcaatcctga ggatgcgatt tatcgtgaaa tcattgttcg tgctttggga caaggagcaa
     9901 tgattaatag gccaatcggt aagggagaaa atgcgaaacc tgctccttta cctgaagcgc
     9961 attttagaac aacgaatgag atgctagatg actttgcctt tttgggaaaa gatttagcct
    10021 atgaaattgt tgtaactaat acgcaggcta tggctgacca aattgaagag gtcgaggttg
    10081 tcaaaaaaga cttgtacaca cctttcattg atcgtgcgga agaacaggtt gcggagatga
    10141 catatgctag agcgtttgag ctctatggta atcctttgcc tgatattatt gatctgcgaa
    10201 ttgagaaaga gttgtcctca attcttggta atggttttgc cgtaatttac ctggcttcgc
    10261 agatgctggt taaccgttca aatgaacgtg ggtacctagt tggttcgcgt ggatctgttg
    10321 gttctagttt tgttgcgacg atgattggaa ttactgaggt taatccgatg ccgccacact
    10381 atttatgtcc taaatgtcaa cactcagagt tcattacaga tggttcttat ggatctggct
    10441 tcgatttgcc tgataaggag tgttcggaat gtggaacgga gtataaaaaa gatggtcagg
    10501 atattccttt cgagactttc ctaggttttg atggggataa ggttccggat atcgatttga
    10561 acttttccgg tgatgatcaa ccatcagccc acttggatgt tcgtgatatt tttggagagc
    10621 aatatgcttt tcgtgctgga acagtaggta ctgttgcaga taggacggct tatggttttg
    10681 tcaaaggtta cgaacgtgac tacaataagt tttaccgtga tgccgaggtc gatcgtctgg
    10741 ccatgggggc tgctggtgtt aagcgaaaca caggtcagca cccgggtggt atcgttgtta
    10801 ttccaaatta tatggatgtc tatgatttca cacctgttca atatccggct gatgatgtaa
    10861 cggctgcctg gcagacgact cactttaatt tccacgatat cgatgagaac gtgttgaagc
    10921 ttgatattct gggacatgat gatccgacta tgattcgtaa gttgcaggat ttatcgggaa
    10981 ttgatcccaa agatattcga gcagatgatc cagatgtgat gaaacttttt tcagggactg
    11041 aaattttggg ggttacacct gaacagattg ggacaccaac gggaatgtta ggaatccctg
    11101 agtttgggac taactttgtt cgtggtatgg tagacgagac gcatccgaca acctttgcgg
    11161 aactcttaca gttatctggt ttgtctcatg gtacagacgt ttggttgggt aatgcacaag
    11221 atttgatcaa ggaaggtatt gcaactctga aaaccgttat cggttgtcgt gacgatatca
    11281 tggtatacct aatgcatgcg ggattagatc ctaagatggc cttcaccatt atggaacgtg
    11341 tgcgtaaggg aatgtggttg aaaatttctg aagaagagcg aaatggctat attcaagcca
    11401 tgcgtgaaaa taatgttcca gactggtata ttgaatcttg tggtaaaatc aaatacatgt
    11461 tccctaaagc ccatgcggca gcctacgtta tgatggccct gcgtgtagct tatttcaaag
    11521 tgcaccatcc tatttattac tattgtgcct acttttcaat tcgagctaaa gcattcgagc
    11581 ttaaaacgat gtctgcgggt cttgatgctg ttaaagctcg aatggaagat attaaggaga
    11641 agcgccaacg aaatgaagcg actaatgttg aaaatgactt atttacgacg cttgagattg
    11701 tcaatgaaat gttagaacgt ggctttacct ttggccagtt agatctttat aagagtcagg
    11761 caactgaatt tctgattgaa ggagatacct tgattccacc gtttattgca cttgaaggtt
    11821 tgggtgagaa cgttgctaag caagtggttg ctgcgcgtga agaaggggag ttcctttcca
    11881 aaacagaatt gcgtaaacga ggaggtctat catcaacctt ggttgaaaaa ttggatgaaa
    11941 tgggaatcct aggaaatatg ccagaagata atcaattaag tctttttgat gatttctttt
    12001 aatagctaaa gagaatcgtc atcaactttg agagaatgga gtcagtctcc gttctctttt
    12061 tgtttagggg ctgcatgtga tgctaaaaag ccaaagctga gaagaaacct ttttcttcgt
    12121 cttatggtat actgatagaa aattatagtt tcaaggagtt aatcatggtt ttaccaaatt
    12181 ttaaagaaaa tcttgagaaa tatgctaaat tactggttgc taatgggatt aatgtgcaac
    12241 ctggtcacac agtggccttg agcattgatg tagaacaagc agagctagct cacctcttag
    12301 taaaagaagc ctatacttta ggagcagctg aggtaatcgt tcaatggtca gatgatatta
    12361 ttaatcgcga gcgcttcttg catgctgata tggaccgcat cgaagaggtt cctgcctata
    12421 aaaaagctga gatggaatat ttgttggcta aaaaggcaag tcgcttaggt gttcgttcat
    12481 cagatccagg tgcccttaat ggtgtagctc ctgaacgttt atctgcccat gctaaagcta
    12541 ctggagtggc ctttaaacct atgcaggtgg caactcagtc taataaggtt agttggactg
    12601 tagcttctgc agctggtaag gaatgggcta agaaggtctt tcccgatgct tcgagtgatg
    12661 aggaagctgt agatttactt tgggaccaaa ttttcaagac ctgtcgtgtt tatgaagagg
    12721 atcctgtacg tgcttggaag gaacatgctg accgtttgga tgctaaagca cgcctactca
    12781 atgaggcaca attctcagcc ttgcattacc aagcacctgg aacagatttg actctaggat
    12841 tgcctaaaaa tcacgtttgg gagtctgcag gtgccatcaa tgcgcaaggt gaaggcttcc
    12901 ttcctaatat gccaacagaa gaagtcttta cggcaccaga ttttcgtcgt gcagatggct
    12961 atgtctcaag tacaaagcct ctaagttaca atggcaatat tattgaggga atcaaggtaa
    13021 ccttcaaaga cggtgaaatt gtagatatca cagcggacca gggcgatgag gtgatgaaga
    13081 atctcgtctt caacaataat ggggcgcgtg ctctaggtga atgtgctctg gtaccagatc
    13141 caagtcctat ttcacagtca ggcatcacct tctttaacac tctttttgat gagaatgcat
    13201 ccaaccacct agctattgga gcagcctatg ctaccagtgt tgagggaggg gcagacatga
    13261 cagaagagga gcttaaggaa gctggtctta atcgttctga tgtacacgta gattttatga
    13321 ttggttcaaa tcaaatggat attgatggca tccgccaaga tggtagtcgt gtaccaatct
    13381 tccgaaatgg ggattgggta atctaagtat gatggagaat ttatcatgat tggaagtatg
    13441 atagttggtt ttctaattgg ccttattgct tctgctatat caaatagggg tgaacgtatg
    13501 ggctgtattg gcaagacctt tgttggatgg ctaggtgctt ttgttggtca gcttcttttt
    13561 ggaaattggg gaccgatgtt agcagatact gctatagtcc cttcggtgct aggtgctgtt
    13621 atcttattag cccttttttg gaatcgtaat agttagaaat gaaagagttc tgaggtattg
    13681 gttagatatc taaggactct tttttcttat tttttcattt tcatatacca cttttagaaa
    13741 aactgtggta gagtaataaa aacagcatct atttggaaag gactagaaat gagcgactta
    13801 gataaaaata tggctgtaaa aagtatggta gttatgcgta aggcttttcg taccatcgat
    13861 gccaaggttt ctgagacttt taaagaattt aatttgacac caactcaatt tggggtcatg
    13921 gacgtactaa atgccaaagg acgtatgaag attggcaaat taattgatcg catgcttgct
    13981 acctccggta atatgactgt cgtcattaaa aatatggaga aaaaaggctg gctgacgcga
    14041 gaagcctgtc aaacagataa gcgtgctttc gaggttgatt tgacggatga gggacgtcgt
    14101 attattcaag cagcaatccc cccacatcag cgagctattg aggagacttt ttccgttctg
    14161 acacctgaag agcaggcaca gttggtagag ctactgaaaa aatttaagaa tgtctgagca
    14221 tatttcttta tatttctaat gaaatcgcat atattactat gtagtattaa ttattgattg
    14281 ttaggaatac aaaggaaatg tatcatgaaa aacattctat ttatcgttgg gtctcttcgt
    14341 aagggatcat ttaaccacca attagcagaa gaagctgaga aaatgctagc tgataaagct
    14401 aatgtttctt atcttgacta tagtcaagta cctgttttta atcaggattt agaaagtccg
    14461 gttcttcctg ttttggcaga agttcgagag caggtcttgg tagcagatgc aatctggatt
    14521 ttctcaccgg tttataattt ttcaattcct gggccagtga aaaatttgct tgactggttg
    14581 agccgcgccc ttgacctatc agatccttca ggaccatcag ctcttcaaga taagattgta
    14641 accgtgtcat cagttgctaa tggtggtcac aatcaacttt ttgatgtcta caaagaattg
    14701 ttaccattta tccgtaccca agtggttggt gattttacag cgacacgtgt aaatgataca
    14761 gcctgggtgg atggaaaatt agtagcaact gaagaagttc ttgaaagcct tcagaatcaa
    14821 gcagaggctt tggttgaagc gattaaataa gaataacgaa tacccgaggt ttctagcttc
    14881 gggtattttt atatgcaata atgaaaaaag acaccctaag gtgtcctcgt attatgaagg
    14941 cggtagacgg atttgaaccg acgatcaagc ttttgcagag ccgtgcctta ccacttggct
    15001 ataccgccat aacagatacc attctatcga aaaaacaaag attcgtcaag tctctttcat
    15061 caaattggct ggttgattgt tcaaactgcc tatttacaag aaatataaag aggctgaaag
    15121 acattcaacc tctttatatt aattataatt gttgtagata gattactaac acgtatgttt
    15181 tgattattgt ctaatcaagt aatcaaaggc tccgatagca gctgtagcac cagatcccat
    15241 ggaaataatg atttgtttgt aggcgctgtc agtacagtca cctgcggcaa aaataccagg
    15301 gatatttgtt gaaccaaatt tatcaacgat aatttcttgg cgttcattga gttcaatacc
    15361 actgtctttg agccaagcag tacttggtac aagaccaatt tggacaaaga caccttcaag
    15421 atcaagatgt ttttcttcgt ttgtatcacg ctcaacgtaa ctcaaaccag tcacatgatc
    15481 ttgaccaaga atttctttgg ttgcaacgtt cttaagaatg gttagattat cagttttagc
    15541 agctcgttct tgtaagactt gatctgcctt caattcaggc aagaactcta agactgtaac
    15601 gtgtttagta atacccgcta aatccaaagc agcttccaaa cctgagttac caccaccgat
    15661 aacagcaaca ttttttcctt caaatagagg accatcgcag tgtggacagt aagtaacccc
    15721 tttattgcgg aattcatctt caccaggaac gttgatatta cgccatttgg ctcctagtgc
    15781 taggatagca gttttagcct gtagaacggc accattagct agtgtgactt caataagttc
    15841 tttcttctca atgccagtag ctaattgact tttgatgata tcaacattgt aagattttgt
    15901 atgctcttca acttgggcca ttaacttagg accttctgta tatagcgtac caatcatgtt
    15961 ctcaatgccg actgtctcga taacttgccc accaaaagtt tctgctaaaa gcccagtttg
    16021 aagcccttta cgagcagcgt aaattgcagc actgtttcca gcaggaccac caccaataac
    16081 caaaacatca tagacacctt taccagcgaa agcctcagct tcaagtggtc cgtccaactt
    16141 ttctacaagc tgttcaatgg ttgcacgacc agacgtaaat tcttcttggt ctttgtaaac
    16201 cgtaggaaca gacatgatac ctttggcttt gacctcatct tgatacatac caccttcaat
    16261 catggtgtgg gtgatattag ggtttaaaac agccattata ttaaaggctt gaacaacgtc
    16321 tggacaattg tgacaagtta atgaaacata agtttctaaa tcaatgggtt tatcaatctt
    16381 cttgatacgt tcgatagtgt catcatcaac tttaggtgga cgaccagaaa cttgcaagag
    16441 agctaaaatg aaagatgtga attcgtgtcc cattggtaag cctgagaaaa taacacgact
    16501 tttttgccct ttttgtgcaa taccaaaact aggttgacgt tttaaatgtg ttgattcaag
    16561 actaatgcgg tcagacatag cgacaatctc gtctagaaat tcttttactt tacgagaatt
    16621 atcatcatcc cctaaatccg tttgtaatac aatatcagat tctagtaaat ttaaatactg
    16681 cgctaattgt gtcttgattt ctttatctaa gaccatggat accccctggt tgttaaattt
    16741 tacctacaag atctaagcta ggagtaagtg tttcagctcc ttctttccat ttggctggac
    16801 aaacttcacc tggatgttga cgaatgtatt gagcagcacg gactttatca acaagagtac
    16861 ttgcatcgcg tccaatacca tcagcgttaa tttccatcat ttggataaca ccatctggat
    16921 caataatgaa tgtaccacgt tgtgcgagac catcttgtcc aagaacatca aaaccttgtg
    16981 agatgtggtg tgaaggatcc ccaatcatag gataagtaat agttccaaca acatctgagt
    17041 catcatgcca agctttgtga acaaagtgag tatcggtaga gacagagtaa acctctacac
    17101 caagagattt aagagcttca tattgttctt gaaggtcacc gagttcagtt gggcagacaa
    17161 atgaaaaatc tgcaggatag aagcagaaga ccgcccattt acctttaaca tcttcatctg
    17221 taacagtaat gaattccccg ttgtgataag cctgtgctga aaattcaata atttcttttc
    17281 cgactaatga caaaataatg tcctcctcta tttttaatag cctaattata aacaaaatac
    17341 tcatcaacct caaagaaaac gattgcaatt ttaatgagag gggatttttc taatggtcag
    17401 actggtttta gagcttgtca aatgtcactt tttttgataa actattatag ttgcgtaaag
    17461 tgacaaatac tcattctaag ccgattgtgg tcttgttgcc gcagggtggg actgcaagtc
    17521 taaagcttag aagaggaaaa aacaattttt aaggagaaat actcatggca gtaatttcaa
    17581 tgaaacaact tcttgaggct ggtgttcact tcggtcacca aactcgtcgc tggaatccta
    17641 agatggctaa gtacatcttc acagaacgta acggaatcca cgttatcgac ttgcaacaaa
    17701 ctgtaaaaat ggctgataca gcttacgaat tcgttcgtga agcagcagct aacgatgcag
    17761 taatcttgtt cgttggtact aaaaaacaag cagctgaagc agtagctgaa gaagcaactc
    17821 gtgctggtca atactacatc aaccaccgtt ggttgggtgg tactcttaca aactgggata
    17881 ctatccaaaa acgtatcgct cgtttgaaag aaatcaaaca aatggaagct gatgggactt
    17941 tcgaagttct tcctaagaaa gaagttgcac ttcttaacaa acaacgtgca cgtcttgaaa
    18001 aattcttggg tggtatcgaa gatatgcctc gcattccaga tgtaatctac atcgttgacc
    18061 cacacaaaga acaaatcgct gttaaagaag ctaaaaaact tggtatccca gttgtagcga
    18121 tggttgatac aaacgctgat ccagatgaga tcgatgtaat catcccagct aacgatgacg
    18181 ctatccgtgc cgttaaattg atcacttcaa aaatggctga tgctatcatc gaaggtaacc
    18241 aaggtgaaga tgcttctgca gatttccaag aagcagctgc agctgattca atcgaagaaa
    18301 tcgttgaagt tgtcgaaggt gacaacaact aatctttaag attggttagg gctatatgcc
    18361 cacttaagat acgacaaaca cctaaggggc ggggctcagc cctgcccctt agtttgataa
    18421 aataaatttg gagaaaaaca aaatggcaga aattacagct aaacttgtta aagaattgcg
    18481 tgaaaaatct ggtgctggtg tcatggacgc taaaaaagca ttggttgaag ttgaaggtga
    18541 tatcgaaaaa gcgattgaat tgcttcgcga aaaaggtatg gctaaagcag ctaagaaagc
    18601 tgaccgtgtt gcagctgaag gtttgactgg tgtttacgtt aacggtaacg ttgcagcagt
    18661 tgttgaagtt aacgctgaaa ctgacttcgt tgcgaaaaac gctcaattcg ttgagttggt
    18721 aaacgaaaca gctaaagtaa ttgctgaagg taaaccagct aacaacgaag aagcacttgc
    18781 attgactatg ccttcaggtg aaactcttga agctgcatac gtaactgcta cagctactat
    18841 cggtgaaaag atttcattcc gtcgttttgc agttgttgag aaaactgatg cacaacactt
    18901 cggagcttac caacataacg gtggacgtat cggtgttgtt tcagttatcg aaggtggaga
    18961 tgatgctctt gcaaaacaaa tctcaatgca catcgcagcg atgaaaccaa ctgttctttc
    19021 atacactgaa ttggatgaac aatttgttaa agatgaattg gcacaactta accacgctat
    19081 cgatcaagat aacgaaagcc gtgcaatggt taacaaacca gctcttccac accttaaata
    19141 tggttctaaa gctcaattga ctgatgctgt tcttgctcaa gctgaagaag atatcaaagc
    19201 tgagttggct gctgaaggta aaccagaaaa aatctgggat aaaatcatcc caggtaaaat
    19261 ggaccgcttc ttgcttgaca acactaaagt tgaccaagct tacactcttc ttgctcaagt
    19321 ttacatcatg gacgatagca aaacagttga agcttacctt gaatcagtaa acgcttcagt
    19381 agtagaattc gttcgctttg aagttggtga aggtatcgaa aaagcatcta acgactttga
    19441 atcagaagtt gcagctacaa tggcagcagc acttaacaac taattctagt tgctaaataa
    19501 aaagaaagaa gttacgtaaa tgaatcgtaa cttctttttt gttgttataa aaaaaaacat
    19561 ctgagcatgc cccagacgtt aacaaagtaa ttaatgagcg aaggtattta caccaagtag
    19621 aagagagagt gttcccatga tgatacctgc aaggataacc cccagcataa cggcaataac
    19681 actacgttta aagtcccaat ctaggataga tgctgctagg gtaccagtcc aggctcctgt
    19741 tcctggaagt ggaattccca caaaaaggag gagggcccag aagaccccct tatctccggc
    19801 agctttttca agtttttgcc caccactgtg acctttttta agacaccagg taaagaagcc
    19861 accaattaga ggtttgtctg ccccccattc gagaacacgg cgggcgaaga agaagataat
    19921 tggaactgga atcatgttcc caataacaca aagaataagg gcttgccacc aagggatacc
    19981 tgaggcgata gcaacaggaa cggctccacg gagctcaacc aagggaatca tagagattaa
    20041 gagtgcaatg atgtatttca tgagtaacct ttcatagaga aataaaataa agactaaaag
    20101 tcacaagagc tttatcaaga gtgataagac taatactact gcgaaagtgc taaaaagtac
    20161 ttgttggatt aggtgaggct cagcctgtca aagtggatca aacacttaaa gttacctaat
    20221 attttagtct tatttattgt atcttatatg gtctctaatg acaactttaa aaagcttttt
    20281 gaaggtatag tttcccatgt gctgacattt ttggtataat aatagtcagt tatagtcaaa
    20341 ttagactgga ggaattaaga tggcaagaaa tacatcagat agtatagaag aatatattaa
    20401 agaattgctg ggccagtctg gaattgctga gattcaacgc tcgaacttag cagatacttt
    20461 tcaagttgta ccgagtcaga ttaattatgt tattaagacc cgctttacag aaagtcgtgg
    20521 ttatattgtt gagagtaagc gtggaggtgg cggttatatt cgtatcgtca aagtcagatt
    20581 ctctgacaag caccacatga ttaatgattt gcttcaaaac ttagcggatc agctcagcga
    20641 gcaggtattt acagacttga tccagttgct ttttgatgaa aaaatcatca cagaacgtga
    20701 gggaaatttg attttagcaa ctgctagtga tgatatttta ggcgcagatg cggctgctat
    20761 tcgttcgcgt attctacgct cgctattact tagattggat agaaaaggaa attagatgac
    20821 gacatattca agaaaaatgc aggccatttt ccatcgtgct cagcttgagg cagagcgttt
    20881 tggaagtcct ttcttggaga cttggcatgt gcttctggct atggttgagg ttccaggatc
    20941 tgtagcttac ctaacattta ctgattttga ggaccgtatt cgtgcggaag agattgagac
    21001 cgctgctgta ctagcgatgg agaaaagtcc aaaagacttg tctgaatcag atattatcga
    21061 tttacgtgca cagtcacatg ctttagaggc tatgttgcaa gaggcagagg gaattgctgg
    21121 tgtaactggt gctgtagagg tagggtctga acatgtattg atggccttcc ttcttcataa
    21181 ggatttgatg gtttgtcgtc tccttgaagt tgctggtttt caatataagg atgacagcga
    21241 taagcctcgc attatcgatt tacgacgttc tttggagcgt tatgcaggtc ttagtaagca
    21301 agatttgaag gccattcatg accttcgtaa gcctaaaaaa tcaaaggcat caggaaattt
    21361 tgctaatatg atgcagcctc ctcaatcttc tactggggag ttggcagatt ataccaagga
    21421 cttaacggca gtggccgagt caggtgctct tgatcctgtt attggacgtg agaaagagat
    21481 ttcacgcatg attcaggttt tgagtcgtaa aacgaagaat aacccagttc ttgtaggaga
    21541 agcaggtgtt ggtaagacgg cacttgcgct tggcttggca cagcgtattg cttcaggcga
    21601 agtacctttt gagctggctg atatgcgtat cttagagctt gatatgatga gtgtggttgc
    21661 agggacacgt ttccgtggcg atttcgaaga acgtatgaat caaatcattg atgagattga
    21721 agctgatgga aaaatcattc tctttattga cgaactgcat acgattattg gttctggttc
    21781 aggtattgat agcaccttag atgcggcaaa tattttgaaa cctgctctag ctcgtggaac
    21841 ccttcatatg gttggagcta ccactcaagc agagtatcaa aagcatattg agaaagatgc
    21901 agctctttct cgccgttttg ctaagattac aattgaggag ccaagtgtag ctgaggcgat
    21961 tgatattcta aaaggcctac gttcgtctta tgaagactat catcgtgtaa cgattactga
    22021 tgaagcggtt gagacagcgg tcaaggcggc acatcgttat ttgacgagta aaaacttgcc
    22081 tgactctgcc attgaccttt tagatgaagc gagtgcaact gttcaaggtc gtattaaaaa
    22141 agaagccaaa cgtgagataa cgcctttgga tgaagcactt ctatctggtg atatgaaggc
    22201 tgctgttaaa caatataagg ctaaccaaaa agcaaaatta ccaaaacctg ccttggtaga
    22261 tgcggatcag attatgcaaa cccttagtcg tctatcaggt attcctgttg agaagatgac
    22321 tcaggcagat agtaagcgtt acttgaatct ggaagcagag cttcacaaac gtgttattgg
    22381 tcaagacgaa gcagtttcag cgattagtcg tgctattcgt cgtaaccagt caggtattcg
    22441 tactggaaaa cgtcctattg gttccttcat gttccttgga cctactggtg ttggtaagac
    22501 agaattggcc aaggcattgg cggaagttct ctttgatgat gagtcagctt tgcttcgctt
    22561 tgacatgtca gaatacatgg aaaaatttgc ggctagtcgc cttaacggtg ctcctccagg
    22621 ttatgttgga tatgatgagg gtggtgaatt aacagagaaa gttcgtaata agccttactc
    22681 agttcttctc tttgacgagg tggaaaaggc tcacccagat attttcaata ttctcttaca
    22741 ggttttggat gacggtgtct tgacggatag tcgaggtcgt aaagttgact tctcaaatac
    22801 cattattatt atgacttcga acttgggagc gactgctctt cgtgatgata agaccgttgg
    22861 ttttggagtc caagacattt ctcataatca ccaagctatg cagttacgta tcatggaaga
    22921 acttaagaag gcctaccgcc cagagtttat caaccgtatt gatgaaaagg ttgtcttcca
    22981 tagtttagag gaagagcagc ttcgtgagat tgtcaagatt atggtaaaac cgttggtatc
    23041 agctttggct gaaaaaggga ttgacttaaa attccaacca gctgctctca agcatttggc
    23101 taaagatggc tatgatgttg agatgggtgc tcgtccatta cgtcgcacga ttcaaactca
    23161 ggtggaggat aagttatctg agctcttact aggtggccaa gtagttagtg gacaaaccct
    23221 taagattgga tgctcgaaag ataaattaac ctttacagta gtgtaaaaat caaacaaaaa
    23281 gacagattac aggtgtagtt tgtctttttg ttgtgtcaat aggagtcaag atagagtcaa
    23341 tctttctgta aagttggggt aaaagaaaaa gccgagcaaa gctcgactgt aataattaga
    23401 gtttttcgtt gacaaagttg acaaagtgat tccaccagac cttgaggaag aagcttttct
    23461 taacttcttt accagcaacc agttccatgc taggcatacc ttggttaggc aagtaacctt
    23521 ctcctacaag tgatttatct tcaaaggtag cagttccaac cttgtcactt gagttgacag
    23581 gggcttggac ttgattggta gtgactttaa tatgtttact attgttagca tctatttttt
    23641 ggatgatatt aaagtcagac ttagcaacag cagtgacttg cttagattta ccatcaataa
    23701 catgggcttg acttttaccg atggcttgtc cttttttggc aatggtcttg ctttcccaat
    23761 gatagacaac gtagttaagt aggtcatttg ttgcagtgaa acgggcgtag tcatcagtat
    23821 cggtattatc agcattcaaa atgactgtga taatgctcat gccactttca tttgagtggg
    23881 ccacgaagga agcaccagct aaatcagtgg ttcccgtttt taggccatcc acccctttac
    23941 ggtaactagg ttgtcccttc agcatatagt tgaaggtttt aagtttgttg acaccatcaa
    24001 aatcagcctc agttttttta gtgatgtcga gaatttcagg atattctttc accacgtgtt
    24061 gtgcaatgat agcaacatct ttagcactca tggtattttc ttcgtctgat ttagagcctg
    24121 gatagatatt gtcacctaag taagaattat tgagaccaga ggcattgaca atcttggcat
    24181 cagtgatacc ccaatcttta agttgggttt tcatcatgtc gacaaactta ctttcggttc
    24241 ctccgatttc ctctgctaga gcaatggatg cactattggc actggaaata agagttgcgt
    24301 caagaagttg tttgacagtg tatttgcggg cgtctagtgg aatattagat actccggcac
    24361 tgacagttag ttcaaatggg tagtcagaaa tgtcaacttt gctgttccat ttgaggtctc
    24421 cctgatctac cgctttataa accatatatg ctgttaggag cttggtaata gagccaatcc
    24481 ctgtagaggt agtggcatct ttttcgtata aaattttgcc agtagtcgct tcgacagcga
    24541 tggcatgttt ggctgcggca tcatatcctt ttttcttatc tgctgcaaaa gcaggggcta
    24601 cgcttcccag acagagtaag aaggtcatca taagcgtaat cagttttttc atggtttgtt
    24661 ccttcatgta ttttggatat ttattatacc acattttgag aggaacataa ggtgtagaga
    24721 aggggcattt actaacagga ctaattttga aggcaagata aaactacctt ttgatatcta
    24781 aaaggtagtt ttgtgtttac ttatttcctg taaagaaatt aacgatatgg ttccaccaaa
    24841 cttttaagaa gaaacttttc ttgatagatt ggttggctgt caccgaaatt tgaggcggat
    24901 cagagatgta acctgttcct acgagattct tatcatcaaa ggttgctgtt ccaatagtgt
    24961 cacctttttt gataggtgct gttatggttt ttgctttgat tttaacagca tcatttttgc
    25021 tgtttatttt ttgaatgact gtaaggtctg actcgagctt agcagagatg gtttgacggt
    25081 ctccatcggc taccttaata tcatttttct tgacgatttg tcctttggtg ttgagggttt
    25141 tgatttccca gttttgagtc acataatcta gcaactcatt tgttgctgtg aatcgagcag
    25201 cttcatcctc tccgccattg tccgcattca taacaactgt aatcaaactc atgccatttt
    25261 cattggagtg ggctacaaag gatgcccctg caagttcggt tgttccagtc ttgagtccat
    25321 caacgccttc acggtagttg tcttgcccct ccaacatgta gttgtgcgtc gttaatttgt
    25381 tgtcaccttc gaagtcagtt tcggtttgct tggtgatttc aagtacctga ggatagtctt
    25441 tgatgaggtg gtccgcaata attgcaatat ctagggcgct cattgtattc tcatcatctg
    25501 gttttgagcc aggatagcgg ttatccccaa gatatttatt atttagacca gaagcgttaa
    25561 ataatttagc atctgtaatg ccccattctt ttagttgggc tgtcatagtg tcaacgaagg
    25621 cactctctga tcctgagatt ttttcagcca gagcaatagc agcactgtta gcgctggaaa
    25681 tgagggtggc atctaggagt tgtttaacag tgtattttcg ggaatccagt gggacatttg
    25741 aaacttctga atcaacggtt aagttgaaag gatagtctga aatatctact tcagtgtccc
    25801 aggtaatttt tccttgatca actgctttat agaccatgta ggctgttagg attttagtca
    25861 ttgaagccac accatcaggg gtagtggcgt ccttttcata gaggactttt cctgtagttg
    25921 cttcgatagc aatcgcatgt ttagcggaaa cattgaagtc atctgtctgt tcttgtgcta
    25981 gagcaggtgt tactaggcct agtaagatta aggcaatcat gatgatgtgt tgtaattttt
    26041 tcatagtcat tcctttgtct ctcataggtg tttattatat cacaaaacga cttaaatatc
    26101 tgagagaaag ggaatcttag ctgctaactt atgctggagc tctgccattt ttgactatat
    26161 tatggtaaaa tgaaagttat atcaaatgaa tgacataaag ttgaccggtt cgtttttata
    26221 agggctggtc atggataaaa agagggatca aacatggcta aacaaacttt tgagatgacc
    26281 tttgcaggac gcccgcttgt cgttgaagtt gggcaggtag ccaagcaggc taatggtgct
    26341 gtcgtcgtgc gttatggaga tacaacggta ttatcaacag ctgttatgtc taaaaagatg
    26401 gcaactgcag atttctttcc tttacaggtt aattatgagg aaaaaatgta tgcagctggt
    26461 aagttcccgg ggggctttaa caagcgtgag ggtcgtccct caacagatgc cacgttgact
    26521 gctcgcctta ttgaccgtcc tattcgtcct atgtttgcgg aaggcttccg aaatgaagtt
    26581 caagtcatta acaccgtcct ctcttatgat gagaatgcta gtgctccgat ggcggctatg
    26641 tttggcagct ctttagctct ttctatttct gacattcctt tcaatggtcc gattgctggg
    26701 gttcaagtgg cctatgccgc agaagatttc atcatcaacc caagtgcagc ggataaggaa
    26761 atttcacttt tagacttgac agtggcaggt accaaggaag ctatcaatat ggtagagtcg
    26821 ggtgctcagg aattgtctga ggatattatg ttgcaagcac tcttgaaggg acatgaggct
    26881 attcaagagt tggttgattt ccaaaattat atcgttgcag ctgttggtaa ggaaaaggct
    26941 gaggttgaac ttctacaagt tgatgctgat ttgaaagtcg aaatcgaaac ggcttattat
    27001 gatcagttag ctaaggctgt tcaggtggaa gaaaaactgg cgcgtgaagc agcaacccag
    27061 gctgttaaag aagaggtcct tacttcttat caagaacgct ttgcagaaga tgaagataag
    27121 gaaaccattc tgcgtgatgt agtagaaatc cttgagcaga tggaacatgc tgaagtgcgc
    27181 cgtctcatta ccgaggataa ggttcgtcca gatggtcgtc gtgtggatga aatccgtcct
    27241 ttggacgcag agattgactt tcttcctaag gttcatggtt caggtctctt tacacgtgga
    27301 caaactcaag ccttgtcagt tttgactttg gcacctatga gtgatacaca acttgttgat
    27361 ggtttggatc cagagtataa gaaacgtttc cttcaccact ataatttccc tcagtattca
    27421 gtgggtgaaa cagggcgtta cggtgcacca ggtcgacgtg aaataggtca cggagcctta
    27481 ggtgaacgtg cccttgctca ggttcttcca agtgttgaag agttccctta tgctatccgt
    27541 ttggtagcag aagtcttgga gtcaaatggt tcttcctcac aagcctctat ttgtgcagga
    27601 accttggctc ttatggctgg tggtgtaccg attaaggcgc ctgttgcagg gatagccatg
    27661 gggcttatct cagatggtac taactacact gtcctgactg atattcaagg tttagaagac
    27721 cattttggag atatggactt taaagtagct ggtacacgtc aaggaattac agctcttcag
    27781 atggatatta agatttcagg tattacacct gccattctcg aagaggcttt ggctcaagcc
    27841 aaggtagctc gttttgagat tcttgacgtt attgagtcag caatcgctga gccacgtcca
    27901 gaattggcac caacagcgcc taagattgac agtattcaga ttcctgttga caagattaag
    27961 gttgtcatcg gtaaaggtgg cgaaacgatt gacaagatta tcgctgagac tggtgtcacc
    28021 attgatatcg atgaagaagg tcttgttcag attttctcta gtgatcagga tgccattaac
    28081 cgtgctaaag ctatcatctc cgatcttgta cgtgaagcta aggttggaga ggtttacact
    28141 gtaccagttg tgcgtattga aaagttcggt gcctttgttc acctctttaa taagacagat
    28201 gctcttgtcc acatctcaga actagcttgg gaacgcactg agcgtgtcga agatgtggtt
    28261 aaggttgggg atatggtaac tgttaaaatt atcaaaatcg atgaaaaagg acgtatcgat
    28321 gcctcaatca agaccttgct ccctaagcct gaaaagattg aggacgggga aaataaagga
    28381 gagcatcgtc accgccgtcg ttctcatcac aagccacgcc accataatga aaatggtgaa
    28441 gcaccgaaaa atcctgataa atcagaaacg aaagaacaga tagaagaatg acagaaaatc
    28501 aagaattgca agcttttgat gaaactctaa aagaattttt aaaggaacca gaccactttt
    28561 tgaccagtct ggctttggtt aatcacctac aacgtactcc cgtcttggct gcccaagacc
    28621 tctacgcagt tgaagtggaa ggcaagaagg ttgttcctgt cttcactagt gaacaggact
    28681 tacaatcttt caaagctact caagagagtg ctcgagaaca gacttggata gaacgttcaa
    28741 gcttagatat actaacacaa ctggttcagg cagagctttt tggtattgct ttcaatttaa
    28801 aagaggatgg tgatttttca aataccactc tgtttgcaag cagtgaactt atccagttta
    28861 tcaactattt cactcagacc ttaaataatc ttttgggtga ggaaaatcaa aaggcagatt
    28921 ctaaagataa gatttatctt gttccagcct tcattcacaa acgcgaggaa gatggtcagg
    28981 atgaccgttt ctttgcgacc atgtcgaatg cagagggaca gagttatgtg cctgtgttta
    29041 cgaacttaac gagctttgca aaatggtacg gtaacgaaac ttttggccta cctttccgta
    29101 aggctaaagg gacgatttta caatggccac tgtcagaaat ttaccagcct tcaacaggtg
    29161 aaaatgagtt ggataaggtt caaggtattg tcatcaatcc gtttgatgag cagcctgagt
    29221 tagtcgattg gtcttatttt gagggggata gcgagtagac ctagtgttta cagctttcca
    29281 ctttaaagaa tagtagggct acaacaaaca ataatagcaa taatgatgta aggagtgacc
    29341 taaatgggtt ggtggaaaga aagtattgat atagtaaaga aaaatgaccc agcagctcgg
    29401 acgagtctgg aggttctttt aacttaccct ggattaaaag ccttggctgc tcatcgtatc
    29461 tcacattttc tctggcgcca ccattgtcga ctcttagcgc gtatgcatag tcagttttgg
    29521 cgcttctgga ctcaaatcga gattcaccca ggggctcaga ttgctgaagg tgttttcatt
    29581 gaccatggct caggccttgt cattggtgag acagctgttg tggagaaggg tgctatgctt
    29641 taccacggtg tcactttagg tggtactggt aaagatgtcg gaaaacgtca cccaaccgtt
    29701 cgtgagggtg ccttggtttc agcccatgct caggtcatag gccctattga gattggaaag
    29761 aattctaagg tcggtgcggc agctgtggtt gttgcggatg tcccagaaga tgttacagtc
    29821 gttggtgttc ctgctaaggt tgtgcgtgtt catggtcaaa aggacgaaga agttatccac
    29881 gatattgaag aaggacgtga atactatagc gaaaaactag aagaccttct aaaagcagct
    29941 agcttccact catcacgcct ataaggaaag gaaacgatga aactctttag ttcaaaggtg
    30001 actcgattga cggtcgtggg ccctcttgcc cttgtttaca ttgctttaca tagagcagac
    30061 tatagcatgg cagccttgtg gttttgcatt gctcttttat gggccggtct ggtttttaag
    30121 caacgacaca agtgagattt gagtaatgaa aaaattcttc aaggacaatc cttttttggt
    30181 cttctatata gttgggagtt ttctttcagc tatgtctctc ttggctcaag gtcagctagt
    30241 tgcggctatt tggattatca ttctcgttat actcttgtgt ttgtacctaa accatatcaa
    30301 ggataaaaaa tagtttccag ttaattgaaa ggaatctcaa gtgattaaaa tttatgatac
    30361 gatgacgcgt tcgctccgtg attttgtacc tttgacagaa aatgttgtca atatgtatgt
    30421 ctgcggacca acagtttaca attatattca tatcggaaat gcccgttcag cagtagcttt
    30481 tgatactatt cgtcgttatt ttgagtattg tggctataca gtcaactata tttccaactt
    30541 tacggatgta gatgataaga ttatcaaggc agctaatgaa gctggtattt caactaagga
    30601 attgtcggac aagtttatcg cggcctttat ggaagatacc ggacaacttg gcatcaaacc
    30661 agcgacacaa aatcctcgtg ttattaacta tatggatgaa atcattgcat tcgtgtcgac
    30721 cttggttgac aaaggatttg cctatgtctc tgaaggtgat gtttacttcc gagtagctaa
    30781 gtcaaacaac tatgctaaat tggctaacaa gaccttggaa gatcttgaaa ttggtgcaag
    30841 cggacgtacg gatgctgaaa cagaacgtaa ggaaaatcct ctggattttg ccctttggaa
    30901 agctgccaaa gagggagaag tttcttggga cagcccatgg ggacctggtc gtcctggttg
    30961 gcacatcgaa tgttctgtaa tggcgactga aatccttgga gatactatcg atattcatgg
    31021 tggaggggca gaccttgagt ttccacacca taccaatgaa attgcccaat cagaagccaa
    31081 aactggcaag acctttgcta actactggat gcataatggt tttgtcaatg tggataatga
    31141 aaaaatgtca aaatccttgg gtaacttcgt gaccgttcac gatatgcttc aaacggttga
    31201 tggtcaagtg cttcgtttct tcctagcgac acaacagtat cgtaaaccaa ttaactttac
    31261 agaaaaagct atccatgatg ctgaagttaa tcttaagtat ttgaaaaata cccacagtct
    31321 tccgttgaca gatcaggtga atcaagctga gttgcaaact tatcttgacg ccttccaaga
    31381 agctatggat gatgacttta atacagcgaa tggtgtgact gttctgtttg acatggccaa
    31441 atggattaat tcaggcaatt atgaccaaac cgttaaggat gcttttgaaa aaatgctcca
    31501 agtcttcggt attgttttcg aagaagaagt ccttgatgaa gatatcgaaa aactcattga
    31561 agagcgtcaa gcagcgcgtg ccaacaagga ctttgcgaca gcagaccgca ttcgcgatga
    31621 gttggctgct caaggtatca aacttcttga taccaaggag ggcgtgaggt ggacacgtga
    31681 ctaaacatct tgatgtcaac cttattaatg gtattgctct cgcttttgag ggagatgctg
    31741 tttattcctt gtacattcgc cgtcacctga tttttcaagg tcagaccaag ccaaatcaat
    31801 tgcaccgtct agctacacgc tatgtgtcgg caaaggcgca ggctagtctc attgaaaaaa
    31861 tgctagagca agagcttttg actgaaaaag agctagatat ctataaacga ggtcgtaatg
    31921 cgaatagcca taccaaggct aaaaatacag atgtcattac ctacaaaatg tcaacaggat
    31981 tcgaagcagt catgggctat cttcatatga ccgaggatat tgctcgctta gaggaactaa
    32041 ttgcttggtg tattgacgaa gttgaaaaag aaatctaaaa attctgccga tagcaggatt
    32101 ttttgttatt taaaggctat aaaaattgtg acaattagtt gaagcttcaa aatttagatt
    32161 atttgagaat caaagtgatt cagcgatttg acaataaaaa ataagatgaa actaatattt
    32221 agcaccttga aaatgagaaa gttaagggat gtctgacacg tgtaaaaccc tgatattata
    32281 gcgtttttta ataaaactaa tttgacagaa agtaaaaaaa aagtctataa tattagtaaa
    32341 tgaggccata aaaaatgagg aggtgaatgg aaatagctaa gaaaaaagtt ttctatacaa
    32401 cttttgctgc tttgatttta tctagcttta cgcttcaaac aggtaaagca gatgaggttc
    32461 aggtaaaacc tgatgaagct aaaatagatt atgttaatag tgaggcaccg gctccagttg
    32521 ctcctcaggc tgatctttca tcggtaggag ctaaggcaga gccagcgagt caagtaagtt
    32581 cagtagtgac ctcaacgtca ctgatggtta tctcttcaag tgagacagat gaggggcttc
    32641 ttgaggtaca ttctcaagtt gatatcgtgg agactagcgt ttctacgact tcatctcatt
    32701 cagaagaggc tcgtgcccaa gcttttggtg aggatcgatc agtagcgaca tctgaacgag
    32761 gagatgcaaa tccaacatct gattctgaac aagctaaacc aaatattgtg cttacttatg
    32821 ataagtctcg tgaggctaca gcgactgcag agtctcaagc tgtaacttca atgtataaga
    32881 gtgaaagcac actatataca tccgaacttg ctggaaatac acatgcagtt attgaaaaat
    32941 cagagtattc ttcactggat tctcatacga catctgtaag tgcgactcct actagccaag
    33001 ctattgcaac ttctgaagtc gcttctgagt ctgcaagtac tgcaagttct cttgcatcta
    33061 cggctccaga aacgagtcag ttaaataata attcagaaga tagcttaact gtcctcacga
    33121 ttggttggaa agattcatca tcaacttctg aggtctttga aacttctgaa gtggtttcta
    33181 tgttgcaaag tgagagtttg acctattcgt cagaggtaac ctttacggat ggactcatct
    33241 cagaaatctt agcgactcca atcacttctg aagtatacac cgttgttcca aaacgagata
    33301 gtactggggc gcttcttgaa gatcaatctg ctgttacagg gaatacagac attctttatt
    33361 tagcacgtgg tgaaatcttt aacgtcaact ttgatgttaa caagatggaa ggtaagaaga
    33421 ttaagggcct taatctagtc cttgatggca aacaaattca tcatagctac tttgttgaag
    33481 gaactttgga tgaggtcaat gctggtttga gtgcctacca tttggcagag caaacgactg
    33541 gtattcataa aatgaccttt gagttgattg atacgaataa caatattcat tatctgacac
    33601 agacttttag cgtcttcaat gaaggcgagc gtccagtgac accggatagt taccgtagga
    33661 atcagtattc atcaacaacg acaacaacga ctgtaccggt tacttataat accagtgcaa
    33721 atagctacac tgaaaccgcc aatcatatac aagctacggc tgttaatgag ttggctgaga
    33781 caactagagc gctaacacag caattggcag aacaaattgc cgaggttttg agtggttggt
    33841 cttcagcgat ttctggaaat agttcaacaa gcacaggttc aattgatatc ttccaagcag
    33901 caggtaaaac cattactcaa gctgcgagaa agattgcaga atcaatctca gatccagata
    33961 caattggtaa gcaagctttg gctgctgcaa ctgttgttct cgttcttcta gtactttacc
    34021 tagcagcaat tacatttatt taacatgctt tgccctcgta agagggcttt ttttatgata
    34081 gaattagctt atgaaaacaa ctaaagaatc aagtctagac attgtttatg gtgtgcatgc
    34141 cgtaacagag agtctggaag caaatactgg aaataaactc tatattcaag atgatcttcg
    34201 agggaaaaat gttgatgcca ttaaggcttt ggcagctgaa aagaaggttt ccatctcttg
    34261 gacacctaag aaaaccttgt ctgatatgac aggtggagct gtgcatcaag gttttgttct
    34321 tcgtgtgtca gagttcgctt attctgagct ctcagttatt atggataagg ctgaacaaga
    34381 ggagaatcct ctagtcctca ttttagatgg actcaacgat cctcataact ttggttctat
    34441 cctacgtaca gctgatgcta ctcaggtgac aggagttatt attcctaagc atcgtgctgt
    34501 gggggtaaca cctgtcgttg ccaagacatc aacaggggct gtggagcata ttcccattgc
    34561 ccgagtgacc aatcttagcc aaactcttga taaacttaaa gaagcaggct tctgggtatt
    34621 tggaacagat atggatggca ccccatctca taaatggaac acagctggaa aggttgccct
    34681 tatcattggt aatgaaggta agggaatctc tgctaacatc aagaagcaag tggatgagat
    34741 gattactatt cctatgagtg gtcatgtgca gagccttaat gccagtgtgg cagctgcagt
    34801 tctcatgtat gaagtttatc gaaaccgatt gtaactatga aaaaaagaat acttctagtt
    34861 gatggttata atatgattgc cttttggcaa gaaacccgtc aactttttaa gaccaatcag
    34921 cttgatgaag ctcgtgaaac cttgcttcgt aagctcaatc attatgctaa ctttgaacat
    34981 attgatatta tctgtgtgtt tgatgcccag tttgttccag ggagtcgtca acgttatgat
    35041 caatatcgta tcagtgtcat ttttactgag gaagatgaga cagcagatag ctatattgag
    35101 cgcgcagcat ctgagatgaa tactgttcaa aatctagttg aagtagcaac tagtgactta
    35161 aatgaacagt gggctatttt ttcacaaggg gctttacgtg tttcggcgcg tgagttggaa
    35221 gagcgtgtca ataccgttaa gtctgatcta gacaagatgt cggcacatat tgacttaaag
    35281 acaccaaaac tacgtccatg ggacgatgcg caattaggga aattacagga ccttttaaat
    35341 gaaatagaat agagggacat atgacattta acattttgac agattccaca gcagatctag
    35401 atgaaaaatg ggctcaggag aataaggtag agctcgttgg tttgaccatt acgcttgatg
    35461 atattgccta tgagaccgtt ggtcctaacc gtttaacgag tgaccgtctc ttagaacgta
    35521 tgcaagaagg cagtcagcca accacaagcc aggtgaatgt tggtcaattt gaagaggttt
    35581 ttcgtcgtca tgctaaaaat ggtgatgctc ttctctatat tgccttctca tcagtgcttt
    35641 caggtactta tcaaagtgct gttatggcac gtgacatgat tttggatgaa tacccagaag
    35701 ctatcattga gattgtagat actctggcgg cagcaggtgg ggaaggttat ctctctatct
    35761 tggcggcaga agctcgtgac caaggtaaga gcttatctga aacaaaagcc atgattgagg
    35821 acattctgcc acgtttacgg acctatttct tagttgatga tctctatcat ctcatgcgtg
    35881 ggggtcgcct ttctaagagc tcagccatta ttggtagttt gattaatatc aaaccccttc
    35941 tttggttgga cgcttcaggc aagttggttc ctctggccaa aatccgtgga cgcaaaaagg
    36001 ccattaaaga aatggtccta caagctaccc aggatattgg acatagcaca gcaattgttg
    36061 cttatgccaa tgatattgaa gcggcggaga atctaaaaga acaattgtta gcagttgacg
    36121 gtattgagca agttctcatt atgccacttg gaccagtcat ctctacccac gtcggaccag
    36181 ataccttagc cgtctttacg attggtaaag aagctagata gaaaaagtgt cagataggat
    36241 ttcctatctg attttttgtt ttcggaaatg atatattaat agaaaataaa aagataatcc
    36301 atacaaaatg aatgatatat ttgacatggt gtaaaataat gctataataa atctagaaaa
    36361 tggaggaaac aaaatgaaaa agtcacagaa aaaagtagct agcacgatgg atgagcgtgc
    36421 tcagttgatc agcggagaat cttctgctag aggttattgg gtagccatgc ttggtatatt
    36481 tgtaacgatt atggttgcta gcaagacaca ctccgtcgaa ttagtgcagt cactattaat
    36541 catcactttc tttggttcta tgtgcctagt attagttcac agcgtatcac gtaatgggca
    36601 tccatggttg ctagacaaaa aacttgaaaa gaagatgttc gtattatcct ggggcatgct
    36661 acttattggc atttttatgt cgctaattgg tctattaagt ttagtacaat cgtttaagat
    36721 ggggaagaat cttataagta gtgtggcatt tatgacattg ggtttgactc ttatttgtga
    36781 cggatgggtt atcattaaaa gaatcaagaa gaaccgtctg gaagaactag aagacgaaga
    36841 ataggatttt tgaatgaaaa atttaaaaat gaagtcggca cgtgtggcaa aagacctcac
    36901 tcaacaaggc ttggcagatg ctattggagt atctcgtcag accatctcag ctattgaaaa
    36961 aggtgattat aaccctacta taaatctgtg tattgctatc tgtaagacgc tagataaaac
    37021 cttagatcag cttttttggg aatctgagga ttagttttga tctctttagt ggttatttag
    37081 gcatgatttc tagtcttaca ccttataaaa tgagagacta aaaaaataca aaaaataaaa
    37141 gaaaaacacc tccaaatgac ttgccttgga cgtgtttttt tgatattatg ttaaacggta
    37201 ttgtttaccc catttgaaag gccccggaac cttccaaata cttttcgatg ggaaggaaca
    37261 cccatcactc gtaaacaaaa atcgaactat atataggaga aatcatgaac aaaacaacat
    37321 ttatggctaa accaggccaa gttgaacgta aatggtatgt cgttgacgca actgatgtgc
    37381 cacttggacg tctttctgca gtagttgcta gcgtacttcg cggaaaaaac aaaccaactt
    37441 tcacaccaca cattgataca ggtgacttcg taatcgttat caatgctgaa aaagttaaat
    37501 tgactggtaa aaaagcaact gataagatct actacactca ctcaatgtac ccaggtggat
    37561 tgaaacaaat ctcagcaggt gaacttcgtt ctaaaaatgc tgttcgtttg attgaaaaat
    37621 cagttaaagg tatgcttcca cacaacactc ttggacgcgc acaaggtatg aaattgaaag
    37681 tcttcgttgg cggtgagcac actcacgctg cacaacaacc agaagtactt gatatctcag
    37741 gacttatcta attctaagag gaaaggagca ctaatataat ggcacaagca caatatgcag
    37801 gtacaggacg ccgtaaaaac gccgttgcac gcgtacgttt ggttccaggt actggtaaaa
    37861 tcacagttaa caaaaaagat gtagaagaat acatcccaca cgcagacctt cgtctcgtta
    37921 tcaaccaacc tttcgcagtt acttcaactg aaggttcata cgacgtacac gttaacgttg
    37981 taggtggtgg atacgctggt caatcaggtg cgatccgtca cggtatcgct cgtgcacttc
    38041 ttcaagtaga tccagacttc cgcgattcat tgaaacgcgc tggacttctt actcgtgatg
    38101 cacgtatggt tgaacgtaag aaaccaggtc ttaagaaagc tcgtaaagca tcacaattct
    38161 caaaacgtta atcaatacga tactatcaac gtttacagac attcaagaat tttctcttgg
    38221 atgtcttttt tgtataaaaa atagttgttt ttcggaaagt tagctattaa tatttatcaa
    38281 tgataaaaat agcatgtttt aagggactga ccccaaaaag tgagaattta ataaaaagac
    38341 ttgacataat tcgtttacaa tagtaaactt attttaaaca tatatgttta catctgtaga
    38401 caaataggag gaaggagaat gagcacaata gaatttaata cttatatcac agatgcagaa
    38461 tgggaagtca tgcgtgtagt ttgggcaaat gatcgagtaa ctagtaaaaa agtcatttcc
    38521 gtattgcaag aaaaaatgga ctggacacaa tccactatca aaacgatctt aggtcgatta
    38581 gttggaaaag gcgtactaaa tacagagcat gaaggtagaa agtttattta cactgccaat
    38641 attgaagaga cagaagccgt aagggattat gcagaagata tttttaaccg tatttgcaat
    38701 aagaaagtcg gaaatgtaat aggaagcatc attgaagatc atgttttaag cttcgatgat
    38761 atagatcgac tagaaaaaat attagagatg aaaaaatctt tcgcagtaga agaagtggat
    38821 tgcaattgtc cagaaggaca atgcgaatgt catttacatc atcattaagc ataaggagga
    38881 atttaaaatg aataatgaca acaaatattc gtcccataat cattgcgggc acagtgggca
    38941 tgaccacagc gggcatgatc acaacgggca cagtggacat gattacagcg ggcacagtgg
    39001 acatgatcac agcgggcaca gtggacatga tcacagcggg cacagtgggc atgcccacca
    39061 tcatcacgga agctttaagg aacttttctt aaagtcattg ccactaggaa tcattattat
    39121 gttcttttcc cctttgcatg gatttaaact accattccag tttacttttc catattctga
    39181 tattgtagta gctattttat ctactatatt aattatttat gggggacgtc cattctatca
    39241 aggtgcagtt gacgaattta aacaaaaaaa acctggaatg atggcactcg tttctttagg
    39301 tataagtgtt tcatatttat acagtattta tgctgtgatc attacctacg taacgggtga
    39361 acacttgatg gactttttct ttgaatttgc ttcattacta ttaatcatgc tattaggtca
    39421 ctggattgag atgaaagcta ttggagaagc aggagacgca caagcagcat tggctaagtt
    39481 agtgccgaaa gatgctcacg ttgtattaga agacgattca attgaaacac gaccagttgc
    39541 tgacttacag gtaggtgatt taattcgtgt tcaagccgga gaaaatgtgc cagcagacgg
    39601 gattatcgag cgtggcgaat cacgtttaaa tgaagctctt ttgactggag aatcaaaagc
    39661 agttaaaaaa ggccctggcg atgaagtaat cgggggctca acaaatggag aaggggttct
    39721 ttatattaaa gtgaatgaga caggtgatca atccttcatc tctcaagttc agaatttaat
    39781 cagccaagct caaagtcagc cttccagagc agaaaatatt gctcaaaagg ttgcagggtg
    39841 gctcttctat attgctgtta ttgtcgcgct aattgctttt gtagtgtgga tgattattgg
    39901 agatatccca acggcagtta tatttactat tactacatta gttattgctt gtccgcacgc
    39961 attgggtctg gctattccat tggtaaccgc ccgtagcaca agcttaggag ctagccgtgg
    40021 cttactagta aaagaccgcc aagccttaga aatagctcaa gatgcagatg tgattatttt
    40081 agataaaacg ggtactttaa caactggtga atttaaagta ttagatgtaa aacttcttaa
    40141 tgacaaatat acaaaagagg aaatcattgc cttattggca ggtattgaag gaggatctag
    40201 ccacccaatt gctcaatcaa ttgtaagttt cgccgagcag caaaatatac gtccagcatc
    40261 ttttgattcg attgatgtga tttccggttc tggagtagag ggtaaagcag gtgggcaccg
    40321 ttaccaatta atcagtcaaa aagcctatgg acgtaatctt gatatggata ctccaaaggg
    40381 agcaactctt agtgtcttag tagaaaacga tgatgccatt ggtgctgtag ctttagggga
    40441 cgaattaaaa ccaacaagta aagagttaat taaagctctt aaaaagaaca atattcgacc
    40501 aattatggca acaggtgata atgaaaaagc ggctcaaggc gcggcagtag atttagggat
    40561 tgaatataga tcaaatcaat ctccacaaga caaatatgag ttagttaaaa cacttaaaga
    40621 tgaaggaaag aaagttatca tggtaggtga tggtgtaaat gatgctcctt ctcttgcctt
    40681 agcagatgtt ggtatagcta taggtgctgg aactcaagtt gcgttggatt cagctgatgt
    40741 catattgact caatccgatc caggagatat tggatcattc attgatttag cacacaaaac
    40801 aactcgtaaa atgaaacaaa acctattttg gggagctggt tataacttta tagctatccc
    40861 tctagctgca ggaattttgg ctcctattgg tatcacatta agccctgcat taggagcaat
    40921 cctaatgtct gtgtcaacag tcatcgtcgc cattaatgct atgttattac gtttagatcc
    40981 aaaaaataac ggttaacaga tcgaatgatt gaaactcctt aaagtatcaa tatacaatag
    41041 ttttacagga gaaaaagaga tgtaagtact ggctctttgt aaaatcgtgt tggtagaagt
    41101 agacgatttt tctaccaaca cgatttttaa tttattatag aactgatttc tgttaaaatc
    41161 ctaaaagcca cctatttcga cagttttata gcttgttatt ctattttctt gacaataata
    41221 ccaccgtctc cacacgtttt ttaaccctaa aaagacacct ccatgagcat ttgattatat
    41281 tgtaccaaat ccaacttgga ggtgttttta tttaattctc atttacgggg gtcagtgcca
    41341 attaaaattg cgtatttttt atttaaaatg tattagaatt aaattcatat aaaatatgca
    41401 cgaaaaataa atcaaaatta aaaagtacaa attaatgaag tgattattga taaaaatagt
    41461 taataattgg ttaaacaaaa tatataactc gtttataaat ttatagaaat gaaccattat
    41521 aaatctcctc ttaaatattg aaaaaatcat tggcagtgga cttactttaa gactatatat
    41581 ttctgaaact agtttcacaa tacaaatatt gacatgcaat tattaattgg tggattttaa
    41641 gttgacatct acaaagttta atgttagaat acattcaaaa atatatttga atgaggtgtt
    41701 ttatgattca aaatattgtt acttcaataa tcctgtattc tgggacagcc gtagacttac
    41761 ttattatcct aatgttattt tttgccaaaa gaaaaagcag aaaagacatc attaacatct
    41821 atttaggaca atttctaggc tctgttagtc taatattcct aagtttgctt tttgcatttg
    41881 tcttaaatta tattcctagt aaagagattt taggtttact cggtttgatt ccaattttcc
    41941 taggcctcaa agttttgctt ttaggagatt ctgatggaga agctattgca aaagatggtt
    42001 tgcgaaaaga caataaaaac ctgatttttc tagtcgctat gattactttt gcaagttgtg
    42061 gcgctgacaa tattggtgtc tttgtcccat attttaccac cttaaattta gcgaatttga
    42121 tagtgacttt acttactttt ctagtcatga tttatctctt ggttttttct gcccaaaaat
    42181 tagcacaagt cccttctgtt ggagaaactt tggaaaaata tagcagatgg tttattgccg
    42241 ttgtctattt aggattgggg atgtatatcc tgattgaaaa caacagcttt gacatgctat
    42301 gggctgtgtt aggctaggag aaaaaattat gaaaaaagat agtatctgtc aagtggatgt
    42361 tataaatcaa caaaatgtta caaccgcaac gaactacctt gaaaaggaaa aagtccaaaa
    42421 atcacttcgc attttatcaa aatttaccga taataaacag ataaatatca tcttttatct
    42481 ccttgccgtc gaagaactct gtgtctgcga tatagcctgt ttattaaatc tcagtatggc
    42541 atctgcctcc caccatcttc gtaaactagc caatcaaaat atcttggaca ctagaagaga
    42601 ggggaaaatt atatattatt ttataaagga tgaggaaatc agagattttt ttaatcaact
    42661 aggataacaa ctatttttac tacttttcca tgattatata taggacttat ctatgaaatt
    42721 ttttgatgaa aattactcac aagaaatacc tactcgtatc aaatgtttaa gaaaaaagta
    42781 taatttaaag caaagcgacc taggtaatgc aggtcaagtt agccaagttg aaaagggagg
    42841 aatttgaaag gatttgtatc ttttattttt tgtttcattt atgccctatg ctactggaat
    42901 agttagtagt catttcatga atcatacggc acagctcttt tatggactga tcgttattgt
    42961 ttcaacggta gcaaactggt ttttacataa agtaattgat aaacccaata tagatcagaa
    43021 agaattactt gaagctaccg cacaatatag gaagttattg atacctgacc taataattaa
    43081 aggagtggga ttgattctat ccttaattct ctatcctccg attatgatgt atagtgtttt
    43141 aattgcggca ttttacatca taactttaaa aacactatct gaaaaaagag tgaataacta
    43201 aaaaacggtg accaaagtta ggtgtattat tttaatgctt agagacctaa actattcccc
    43261 tattttaaaa atattgattc agattttatg aaattaaaaa gtagatattg ttcagaaaat
    43321 ccttgatatt acgctgtttt tagtccaact gaaatccata ctttccaaac caggtcttaa
    43381 gaaagctcgt aaagctagcc agttctcaaa acgttaagaa tcagctacaa tacagcattt
    43441 acaacacttc atggttcaca ccatggggtg tttttttgat gattttcagc aaaattcaca
    43501 ccaaattcac accattactt tttaagatta cgatagacaa tctctccaac agccattgga
    43561 ataacatttg aagtattaac gtaagttttg gtagtgagga tgtcactatg agttaaggct
    43621 tcagaaaata cttcaagtgg aactctagct tgttttgcga gtgtagcccc agtatgtctt
    43681 aatttatgag gtgtagcatg tgccagctct ttatgtcgct ttctgatgct tttcatttta
    43741 ttgtttagat agtcagcatg taaaggcttg ttgatgtttc ctctagtgtc tatataagta
    43801 aagacaaact gttcaggtag tatgtcttgc atgctgttta cttcttgtct cttgttttag
    43861 gctttgagat aatagcgaca acagaagtag ttgtggatta tttttgtgaa tgttcaaatt
    43921 aatcattaga aaattgttgg cagttgagag ctctaagtaa attattttga tacaatttat
    43981 ggtcgcacat agatagtatg tcacaaaaga aactgcggct cgttaaaaat ttcatttttt
    44041 cagagatagg tctcttttta catgatttac ctattaatat tagtaaatgt taaggataag
    44101 tattcttttt attttttggc gaatgtcggc ttttttgcca caaatgagta tcaacatctt
    44161 tcgaatggaa tagttgacaa ctgtttttaa gaattatact attgaattga atagataagg
    44221 agttgatttg atgcaagaga caatgattga ttacaaacaa aatatttacc aagagctatc
    44281 tcgcttaaca aaggggctag gaagtgagaa gcgtcttgat attttaaata tattatcaca
    44341 gggaccaaag acagttgagg gaattgcgca tgcgacgggt ctctctgttg ccaatacttc
    44401 gcgccacctt caggttttaa aagaaagtca cttggtggtg acgagtcgaa atggtaattt
    44461 tatccgttat agcttggctt ctgaaaaggt tgtccagtta gtccttctgt tatttgccgt
    44521 cggtgaagaa cagttagcag aagtcagagc gattgagtca gactatgatg aggcagctgg
    44581 tgttcctcag attgagctcg ctaatgcaat tgaattagca gctaagacag atgctctcct
    44641 acttgattta aggcctgttg aggagtatga ggcagggcac ttgccaaaag ctcttaattt
    44701 accaatcgat gagtttgatc aaaaaaaagc tcagcttccc aaagagaaga ccatcattgt
    44761 ttattgtcgc gggcgccaat gtggctatgc taacctagca gcacaggatt tacagagttt
    44821 aggctacagt atctatagtc tcaatcgcag ttttgctgat tggaagtggg gtgcgtcctc
    44881 tcgttcagaa cttgattaag gtgtattcct tagttttttc ttataaccgg agactcgtga
    44941 gcaaaatcat tgcaaaatag atttagtgtg ctataattca attattcaat aaaaaagttg
    45001 aatttctttt ttactcaacc tattcaataa ttttattgaa ttatatcttt gaaatacttc
    45061 ttatttagta tctcaaagaa actaagtgat acaaattgga gttttagaag ggctaagtta
    45121 acctttttga aattcattct tttattctta tgctattcaa ttatatgatt gaatagaagc
    45181 gatttatttt agataggagt tttttatgac gacacaacta acaaccgaaa catttgcgaa
    45241 atctatccaa aatggggtaa gttttatcga ttttggggcg cagtggtgcc caccttgtcg
    45301 catgatggag ccggtagtgg aagaactttc acaggacttt gacggaaaag taacgattgc
    45361 tcaggtggat gtggaccaat cacaagatct ggccaatctc tttggcattc gttctatccc
    45421 aacaatggtg atttttaaag atggcaaacc cgttgatgct cttgttggtg ttcatcctaa
    45481 acaaacattg atagaaaaaa tccaagcaca gttatcatga ggtgatttat gtatgatgca
    45541 attattgtag gttcaggacc tgcagggtat acagctggca tttatttaag tcgagctggt
    45601 ttgaaaaatc gattgatcac aggctattct gagggtggcc aattaaccac cacaaccctc
    45661 gtagaaaatt atccaggttt tgaaaacggg attgatggca atgaattagt ccaaacaatg
    45721 cgccgccaag cagaacagtt tggcaccgaa atgacctttg gatttgttca aaaaattgaa
    45781 ggcgaatcgt ctcctttcga ggtacatctg gataatggtg aaatcattga taccaaggcc
    45841 gttattatcg caacaggctc tagcgctaaa tacctaggga ttgaaggcga agaagaggcc
    45901 atcggaaaag gtgtcagcgc ttgtgcgacc tgtgatgctt tcttctataa agagcgtgaa
    45961 atccttgtag ttggcggggg tgatgtcgct atggaagaag ccctctattt gacacgcttt
    46021 gcatcgaaag tgaccgttgt ccaccgccgc aatgagttac gcgcatctga tattatggtc
    46081 aaacgggctc aggcaaatga taaaattcat tggatgttaa attacacgcc tgtcaaagtt
    46141 acatctaatc tgatgggaat gactggtttg gatgttcgta ataatgaaac aggtgatatt
    46201 gagcacattc aggctgacgg tctctttgtg gccattggtc atcagccaaa cacagatttt
    46261 cttgatggaa aattagcatt ggatgataaa ggctatattc aaacacaggc aggaacagca
    46321 aagacctctg ttgcaggtat ttttgcagct ggtgatgtgc aagatccaaa ataccaacaa
    46381 gccattactg cagcaggtag cggtgccatt gctgccctag atacattggc ctatattgat
    46441 aacctatgat gaaatcagtc acgtctagta tcgaattaga agaactgtta gccaaacatc
    46501 aaaatttagc tcttcttgtt tcaggaaatc aatgcagtct atcgtctctt gggcaaaaag
    46561 aactcataga cacggctgaa cgagagcatt tgatgcttta ccaagcagat atttttcaag
    46621 tgccccgtct tatttcttta tttggcattc agcctaccct gacgagttta ttagtcttta
    46681 aaaagggtca attggttgat aagaaagagg tttaaatggc aagaaaagct ttgatacaaa
    46741 ggaaaaagaa ggcctatccg gttcaagaat actcacgctg tttggcatgt ggccgcccgc
    46801 attcggttta ccgcaagttt aaactttgtc ggatttgttt acgccagcaa gtttaccaag
    46861 gtgtcattcc tgggttgaaa aaagcttctt ggtagtggaa agaaaggaag aaatatggaa
    46921 attagttact ggtcagatat tgcctgtcca ttttgttaca ttggtgctag tcggatgaag
    46981 cgtgctatgg cagctgttgg tttaaacccg gaagatttga caatgaaagc ttaccagcta
    47041 aatcccaatg cgcctttaga aacaagtgaa accatgctca cagagtttgc tgccagtcac
    47101 ggtatgacca ctgagcaagc taaagctcag tttgcgcaca tggaaagcat gggaaatgaa
    47161 gaagggcttc gtattgatat ggcggggatt atcccaacca acaccttttc agctcaccgt
    47221 cttattaaat ggtcgcagaa gtatttagat aaaaaagatc atcaaaattt cattatggcc
    47281 ttgtactatc tttactttga agaacatgcc aatattgcgg atcattctgt gttactagct
    47341 gttatcagtg agttcgctct accacaagaa gaggcagcgc aggttcttga tggcgatgcg
    47401 tttgctgacg aggtcaaacg cgatatctta gaagcccatc aatcaggcgt tcaagctgca
    47461 cctttctttg ttctgaacaa taagtatggc atttcaggtg ctcagcctta tgaatacatg
    47521 ttagcggtat taaaacaaat tcaagcagag gaaggagcac agtaaaatga tagatacccc
    47581 ttttcaacta ctagacagca attcagaaga gacaggttta gtttgtggga ttgatggctg
    47641 cagcatagag ccctcaacac agccgttaga aactccctct cagccattag aaaaaagcaa
    47701 aaaagcagtc attaggagga cagaatggaa aaacaaaggg tagaagcctt gtcagatgct
    47761 atattggcca ttattgtcac aattatggcc ttggagttac agttacctaa ggaattgacc
    47821 gtagtaggac ttagaagcat gctacccatg ctttttatct acattactag ttttttgcaa
    47881 atcatggcag tctggctata ttatcatgaa ctctacaaat tagtaaatca tgtcagcttt
    47941 cgtttatttg gagccaatag tttttggctt ttaacagcta gttttgttcc cttagcgact
    48001 cgagggattg gacagcattc cgctaatttt gcctttctca tgttttacct catcgttctt
    48061 gccctttggg atgtagcttg gataatcatg acagcaatgg tgatcaagac gagtcaaaga
    48121 ccgttatcag ctgaagaaaa aaagatacct tatcggtggg cactattata tggattgcag
    48181 ctagtgatta tattattagt tggttatctt tttccaaatc tcattcctat tgccccgcta
    48241 ctgatgattg ttaatgttat ctatggtttt ttaagcaaca aatcttgaaa aagactaaaa
    48301 ataatggcta aatagcatcg gttataaaaa ccaggtctta agaaagctcg taaagcttca
    48361 caattctcaa aacgttaatt cgttgctggg aagcacaata caaacgaaaa tactttgcaa
    48421 cttgcaaggt gttttttgta tgagaattgg cggtgcgcaa ttaggatagc tctagcgact
    48481 ttagtcgcat agagatatgc tatgcacagt tgccccaaga aaacaagtga agcgatgttt
    48541 gattggatgg caaccactgc actcaaaacg ttaatcaata cgattatatc aacgtttcaa
    48601 agcactcaag agtttacctc atgggtgctt ttttgtatag atttctgaaa aattgttcaa
    48661 aattttacta gagttttgtc ttcatcttga aattcttata acaatgtgat atatttataa
    48721 cagataaggt gtgatgtatt tataacatgg tgaaagaagg tgacgaaaat gaaaatgtcg
    48781 aagaacttaa agataatcct ttatatcgct agcgtgctta ttgttgtatg tttagtttta
    48841 ttgctgggga atcacctacc gattctagca aaaggtgcta ttatgacgat gtcttggctt
    48901 cctacgtatt tggcttgtac gatgcaatcg gtcctctcaa aatcaaccta tcaaaagaaa
    48961 gagaaaaata tgtttgggat tactgcaaaa ttatatacag tgcttgtatt tctctcgtcc
    49021 tcgatttata ctattggagt ttggcttcta actcctggtt ctttgattaa gaatataatg
    49081 ttaggaattg gattaagtgt tcaattgtta ttaatgtttt acttcttatt caagagaatt
    49141 aatgaagaac ccgatgaacg attttataga aatattgcaa agtcctcttc cattttgttt
    49201 acaatagcaa tctttatatt attgggaatt gcaaccttga tagccgtctg taaagttttc
    49261 attttgaatg ctggatttct ttatattttg gtggcttttt tactcttatt atttgccatt
    49321 acttacttta tcattgaaaa aaggggatga aatatggcga aagaaagtaa aataaagact
    49381 aacttgaaag aagtaaggga agcttatggt atgactcaac aagatttagc agatcaagta
    49441 ggaatacgga gagaaacgat tgttcactta gaaaataacc gctacaaccc ttcgttggaa
    49501 atggctttaa aaatagcaca agtctttaat aaacaagtgg aagaactatt tcgtctgaaa
    49561 taagagaagt aaaacaatcc aattgatttg tgtattagtt ttttggagac ttgttattct
    49621 gagaagaggt tttggtaaga gggagtgttt tcaaaggatt tttcttgact tcaccttagt
    49681 tgcaacgcat tcaaaaataa gataatagtt tatttttcaa gcattttaac ccaataatag
    49741 aactttttag accgaaatac tttcaaaaat gctaatgttt ctctaatcta ttcaattttg
    49801 aggtcttgca tattatgtag ttatcataca aaagcgctca aagtgaatga gtacattcat
    49861 ttgaaagatg atattgttat atacttcaaa catattatca gtaaagggtt ttatacgtct
    49921 attaaatatc tcttgatttt tgtccaaaaa acttcacata ataatgaatg tatattttac
    49981 aaattatgct tttatatatg atttaaattt gtatttaaac ttagcagagg acataataaa
    50041 ttacctaaaa taacattaaa attaaaaatg attaattatt actatttggt aacagacttc
    50101 aaaaaccctt tgtttgtagg aattgtagga tatattaaaa atttaaaaaa gtttttaaaa
    50161 attgttgaca tatctctaga tagtgttata atctatagat gtcagggagg tcctgatact
    50221 aaatatataa taatccatta gaggagaaac aattatgaaa aaagtattgc ttacatcagc
    50281 tgcagttctt gcagtattcg ccgcagcagc tcctgcattc gctaacaacg aaggtaacgt
    50341 tcacacagga aaccttgata acaaaacaga agtaactggt aaagacttct tctcaaacga
    50401 gactgatggt cttactcaag ctgctaaaga tggtcttaac aacgttgatg cagattcaac
    50461 taaacaaaaa tttgaagatg ctggtgaaca catcgaacca aaacgtgatg ctaacggaaa
    50521 catcatcaaa gatgaatttg tagttactga taaagctaac gctaacaaag acgctaaaga
    50581 agaagctaaa gctgttaaag ctgcagaaca aaaagctcca gcagcagcta aagctgacgc
    50641 taaagctctt ccaaacacag cagctgttaa ataattaact gttattgcta aaaagaatat
    50701 cactggagct taagcttcgg tgatattttt ctatggataa agaaaaggat ttgacatttc
    50761 atgagtaatc acaatcgtaa atctaatgga tctcgcaata aactgattgc tgggatttct
    50821 gccgtagtaa ttgctgcttt ggcaattttc cttggcttcc agtttatgtc tccaacagca
    50881 tcatcctcta atggtgttaa gagtgtttta acgactaaaa aagcaaacac ttataaagtt
    50941 tcagatgagg agaaagccta cctcaaaaat aaatttgatg gtcttgaggc aacgaaccct
    51001 gatactatcg cttatgtcta tgcaccaggg actaaattgg atgagccagt tgttcaaaca
    51061 acggacaatt caacctattt agataaaact tttgatggag gaaacgttcc gtatttggga
    51121 actgtcttca tggatacaga caataagaaa gatttcagcg atcgtttgac ttggctcttc
    51181 ggtcatgctc gaggaagtaa ggttgctgat agtcgtatgt tcaacgatgt taactactat
    51241 agtgatcagt cgttctttga taaacacaaa tatgttgtta ttgagacacc tcaacgtaag
    51301 tactattacg aagcacttgc tatggtaatt gtgcctgaag acacagcttt ctatcgtaca
    51361 tcatttgaaa gcgataaaga ctttaaacaa cagttggata ttatctatga tcaagcaagt
    51421 gttaaaaaca aggatttgaa ggttagtgct tcagataaat acctcgttct ttctacttgt
    51481 cgtgaggaag atgaaacgat tcgtgccaat ctctacttac gtcaaattcc agactctgaa
    51541 atgtctgatt ttgtagctaa acatggtaaa gatttggaat acacaccaac acgctaatca
    51601 ttaacagaac tctacttcag tatgaagtag agtttttatc ttgtctaaga aaactgatct
    51661 tttcaatcgt cgtggaattg agatgtaacc gtttattaat cttttttatc atcaatggat
    51721 aagttttttt ggtacactag aagtatgaaa aaggagagta ttatgaaaca gatccaggct
    51781 aaaaagcgtg acaatacgat gactaataag attttgatgg ggttaattgc tcttgtctta
    51841 ggtttgcttt ttcttgagat tttaattgtt catagtaaga acgaacagca aaagaatgcc
    51901 tcgaaccagg tacagacagc acgtatcatg gctaatgggg acttgctcta tcatgacggt
    51961 ctctatatga gtgccctgca ggcagatggt agctatgatt tcacggagaa ttttacttat
    52021 gtgaagccgt ggttaaagca ggctgatttg gttttgggtg attttgaggg aactatcaat
    52081 cctgactatc ccttgtcagg ttatcctctg tttaatgctc ctcagtcagt gaccgcagct
    52141 attaaggatg ctggctatga tgttatggat ttggctcata atcatatctt ggattctggt
    52201 ttagaggggg cttttacaac ggctgatgct tttaaagagg tgggcattga tcctgttggt
    52261 gtttatgaaa agccagttcg tgacaaggcg ccactcctca tcaagaatgt taatggtatc
    52321 aaggttgcaa tactttccta tgcttatggt tacaatggcc tagagtcgaa cttgacggat
    52381 aaagaggttg cagaccactt atcgaatttg gatgaaaaac gtatgaaagc tgagattcag
    52441 cgtgcggaaa aagaagcaga tatcacggtt atcatgcctc agatgggtgt tgagtatcgt
    52501 ttggaaccga cagatgaaca ggttaaactc tatcataaga tgattgattg gggtgccgat
    52561 attatctttg gaggtcatcc tcatgtggtt gagccttcag aggtggttaa aaaggatggg
    52621 cagcaaaaac ttattattta ctcaatggga aattttatct ctaaccagcg catagagact
    52681 atggatggtg tggatagtgc agagtggaca gagagaggtg tcttaatgga tgtgaccctt
    52741 gagaaaaaga atggtcaaac cacgattaag acggctcaag cacatccgac ttgggttaac
    52801 cgtacgccta aaggaacaac ttcgccagag gggtatcctt tgtatactta ccaaacttat
    52861 attttagagg atttcattaa aggtggtaaa tatagaaata aactagatga agagaccaaa
    52921 gaacgtatcg atactgccta taaagaaatg aatgcccatg ttaatttaaa atggaaataa
    52981 agctaagata tcgcctaaat ttggcgatat tttttgttta tcgacaagtt acccacagac
    53041 ttatccacag gtgtggataa gtctgttaac tgtgttgaat attgattttt taaggtttta
    53101 aaagaaggaa attatttagg ttgtgaacaa gtttatccac aagtagttag gtcaaagaga
    53161 ggatgttttc ataaacgata atgattaaat gttgctgaaa tattcgtctt tttcaagaaa
    53221 aaagaggcaa ttttcataaa aaatagcatt tttaatcaaa atatgctaaa attatacaaa
    53281 ataaaatgat ggaggcttct catgaaagca attattacag ttgtaggtaa ggataaagcg
    53341 ggtattgttg caggtgttgc gactaagatc gcagaacttg gtttgaatat tgatgatatt
    53401 tctcaaacag tccttgatga attctttacc atgatggcgg ttgtatcatc ggaaggcaaa
    53461 caagatttta cacacctacg tgctgaattg gaagcctttg gtgagtcatt gaacgttaaa
    53521 atcaacatcc aaagttcagc catttttgat gcgatgcaca acttgtaaga taggagtagc
    53581 ttaaaatgga tattaaacag gtcacagaaa ccattgccat gattgaggaa cagaattttg
    53641 atgttcgtac cattaccatg ggaatctcac tcctagactg tatcgattca gatatcgata
    53701 aggcagcgga aaaagtatat aacaagattg tatctaaggc taaggatttg gtaactgttg
    53761 gcgacgagat tgcggctgaa cttggtattc cgattgttaa taaacgtgtc tctgttactc
    53821 cgatttcaat catcggtgcg gcaacagatg ctacagacta tgtacctttt gcgaaggcgc
    53881 ttgaccgagc agctaaggaa atcggcgtta actttattgg tggtttctct gcgctcgttc
    53941 aaaagggtta ccaaaaaggt gatgagattc ttatcaattc tattccacgt gcgcttgctg
    54001 agactgattt tgtctgttcg tctgtcaaca ttggttcaac aaagaccggt attaacatga
    54061 cagcagtacg tgacatggga tgtatcatca aagaggcttc tcaggcagat ccaatgggtc
    54121 caggtaaatt ggttgtcttt gccaatgcgg ttgaagataa tccatttatg gcaggtgcct
    54181 tccacggtgt tggtgaggct gatgttgtaa tcaatgttgg ggtttcaggt cctggtgttg
    54241 tgcaacgtgc agttgagaaa gttccaggcg aaagtttcga tgttttagct gaaacagtta
    54301 agaagactgc cttcaaaatc acacgtgttg gtcagttggt tggtcaaatg gccagtgaac
    54361 gtcttggtgt cgagttcggt attgtggatt tgtctcttgc gccaacacca gcagttggtg
    54421 attcagtagc ccgtgtcctt gaagcgatgg gtcttgaagt tgttggtaca catggtacta
    54481 ctgcagctct agcccttctt aatgaccaag ttaaaaaagg tggtatcatg gcatgtaacc
    54541 aagttggtgg tttgtcaggt gcctttattc cggtttctga agatgagggg atgattgcgg
    54601 ctgttaaatc tggtcatatc aaccttgaaa aattggaagc tatgacagct atctgttctg
    54661 ttggtctaga catgattgct attcctgctg atacgccaga tactacaatc gcggccatga
    54721 ttgctgatga agcggctatc ggtgttatta accagaaaac aacagctgtt cgtattattc
    54781 cttatggtaa ggaaggtgac atgttggaac ttggaggtct tcttgggtat gcaccggtaa
    54841 tgaaggtaaa caaagcttca tcggctgact tcattgcgcg tggtggtcaa attccagctc
    54901 ctattcacag ctttaaaaac taaacggatg ataaatgctt tgccaattgg taaggcattt
    54961 tctgatggtc tcgctggcta gatagtcgag gggatttgtg ctataatgaa ttcaaaaatg
    55021 acggaaagaa ggggcgctat gagtaaggtt aggttatata ttgcgagaca cggcaaaacc
    55081 atgtttaaca ccattggtcg tgcacaaggt tggtctgata gtcctttgac cccgttcggt
    55141 gaagaaggta ttcgtgaatt gggggtaggt ctgaaagcgg caggtattcc ttttaaagct
    55201 gcatattcta gtgattcagg tcgaacgatt caaactatgg atatcatttt gcgtgagacg
    55261 ggtttagaaa ctattcccta taaacgtgac aaacgtattc gtgagtggtg ttttggtagt
    55321 ttagatggtg gctatgatgg tgaacttttc tacggtgtgc taccgagaac agatgctttt
    55381 caaggtaagg atttgcatga ggtaacttat cctgaacttg cacaaggtat ccttgatgtg
    55441 gatacggctg gttgggcaga gtcttgggaa gtgctcagaa aacgtatttt agaagggttt
    55501 acagctattg ctgaggatct tgataggtct ggtggtggta atgctatcgt tgttagtcac
    55561 ggtatgacca ttgcaacctt tgcttggtta attgatcctt ctgtcgagca tccttcattg
    55621 gacaacggtt cggttactgt tgttgcttat gaaaatggta aatttacatt agaagcactt
    55681 ggcgatatga cttatcgtca ggttgggcga gagataatag aaaaagaaaa tggtaaaaaa
    55741 taactatcca agtcgccgtc aggcgaaaaa gcaaaccaac tggtttttgg ttatcagtag
    55801 tgtcttgatt gcagtccttt tagttgcagc aggactttat tctgtatttg gtgtcagtcg
    55861 tacggttcaa caaaccaatg gatcgtcggt aatgaaaagt agtaagcaag ctaccgatgc
    55921 gactcgaagc aaggatgcaa agggactacc tgatgtatcg cctaaagact ggcaattgct
    55981 tttggtaaat cgagataata agtctaaaga acttaaccct gagattgctg atgtcgatgg
    56041 tgtttctgta gatgcgagaa ttgctaagaa tgttaaggag tttttagcag ctgctcaaga
    56101 aattgatcca agttatcact tgatatccgg ttatcgtagt gttgcttatc agacagaact
    56161 ttataacagt tatgttcagc aggaaatggc tgctgaccca agtttgacgg agtctcaggc
    56221 ggagaaaaag gttcaaacct attcacaacc accaggagcg agtgaacacc agacgggtct
    56281 tgcgattgat atgagtactg tagatagctt aaatgaagca gatccagata cagtagctaa
    56341 agttaaagag ttagcgccga aatatggctt tgttcttcgt tttccagatg gtaaaacatc
    56401 gtcaacaggt gtaggctacg aggattggca tttccgctat gttggtaaag agtcagcaga
    56461 gtatatgact gaacataatc ttactttgga ggaatatttg gcattattaa aggagaaagc
    56521 taagtgagac gacgttttaa actaaaagcc ttcataacct tagttgctgt tttcgcttta
    56581 ggtattgtct tacctttgat tcttcatgcc tctacagatg ataatgctcg ttcggtaagg
    56641 gttgcttaca cgcagcaaga gtttattgag accttagctc caacagctca aaagatgtcc
    56701 aaaaactatg gtgtgcctgc gtctattctc cttagtcaag ctgcatatga gtcgaattat
    56761 ggtagcagtc ttttatctgt taaataccat aacatctaca gtctggcagc tcagccgggt
    56821 caagaacgta ttcgtttaaa ggatagtatc tacagtaaag ggaaatggca ataccaaaag
    56881 gtggattttg cagtttttaa ggattggtca agttctatga tgacttattt agaagaactt
    56941 cgccaaggaa cgtggggcga gtcgacctat aaagaggtgg caggaacgac tagttataaa
    57001 gttgcggcag aaaaactaca agctgcgggt tttagcagtg atccagatta cgccaaacac
    57061 ctcatatcta ttattgagac ctatcatttg tcaaaatatg atcgataaga ttagagtacc
    57121 tcggaggtgc tcttttttgc ttctctaggt cttgagatgt atttttagca ctctctcaaa
    57181 aagagtgcta attttttggt tttttgggtt gacatgttca agtttaggtg tataatagaa
    57241 tcataagtta gcagtcgacg tattagagtg ctaataaaaa gaaatgaggt gacatcgtga
    57301 ttacgcaaag gcaaaacact attttgaatt tgatagttga gatgttcact cgtacacatg
    57361 aaccggttgg ttctaaagca ttacaagaat caattgattc gagttcagcg accattcgta
    57421 atgacatggc caagctagaa aagatgggct atcttgaaaa agctcatact tctagtgggc
    57481 gtatgccaag ccgagcaggt ttccagtatt tcgtcgctaa ttctttgaat cttgatacga
    57541 ttgatgaaca agatgtttat caagtggtta aagctttcga ctttgaagct tttaaacttg
    57601 aagatatctt ggatgcagcg gcaaagctgc tggcagaaat gacaggatgc acagcagtga
    57661 ttcaagatgt ggaaccgaca cgacaacgtc tgactggatt tgacattgtt catctatcca
    57721 atcacgacgc tttagcggtt cttactctag atgaatctaa gcctgtgaca gttcagtttg
    57781 ctattccaaa aaatttcttg tctagtgatt tggaaattct tcataagctt gttcaagaac
    57841 gttttttggg aaacactgtc ttagatatcc attaccgatt gagaactgag attcctcaga
    57901 ttgtgcaaaa gtatttcaag ataacagata atgttctaga tttgtttgat tatatttttt
    57961 cacaactttt taaggaattg attttcatcg aaggtaaggt tgcatcactg acttatgccg
    58021 acttaaaaac ttatcaattt ttggacaatc cacaacatgt ggcacttgag cttcgatcag
    58081 ctatctccga tgatgaagtg accaagattt cggttgcaga atcaactgaa gaagcgcttg
    58141 aaaatgtcac agttatgagt cataaattcc tgattcctta tcgtgggatg gcgctcatgc
    58201 atgtgattgg cccagttgaa atggattatc gtcgcatggt tagtttggtc aatgttatta
    58261 gtagagtttt ggttatgaag ttgacggatt attaccgtta cctcaatagt aaccattatg
    58321 aagttagcta agatataaca tttaaaaagt atagaaagag gtgtatgcct tgactgaaga
    58381 tattaaaaaa gaagaagtga aagaagagga agctactgag acaactgaag aagttgtaga
    58441 ggaagtaagc gaaccttctg aacttgaaga agcccaagcg cgtgccgaag aatttgaaaa
    58501 caaatacctt cgtgcccatg cagaaatgca aaacattcag cgccgttcta atgaagaacg
    58561 tcaacaattg caaaagtatc gtagccaaga tttggcaaaa gcaattttgc catcacttga
    58621 taaccttgaa cgtgctcttg ccgttgaggg cttgactgat gatgtcaaaa aaggtttgga
    58681 aatggtgcaa gaaagtttag tgcatgctct taaagaggaa gggattgaag aaattccagc
    58741 agatggtgat ttcgatcata acttccacat ggcgattcaa acaatgcctg cagatgatga
    58801 acatccagca gatacgattg cacaagtttt ccaaaaaggg tataaactcc acgaacgcgt
    58861 cttacgccca gccatggtag ttgtatataa ttaattgaaa acttgtccga aatgacagaa
    58921 aactatgaat gaaagataaa aaagcaaaat agaaattaag taaaaagggg aaaaacatat
    58981 gtctaaaatc attggtattg acttaggtac aacaaactca gcagtagcag ttcttgaagg
    59041 aactgaatca aaaatcatcg caaacccaga aggaaaccgc acaactccat ctgttgtgtc
    59101 attcaaaaat ggtgaaatca tcgttggtga cgctgcaaaa cgtcaagcag taacaaaccc
    59161 agataccatc atctctatca aatctaagat gggtacttct gaaaaagttt ctgcaaacgg
    59221 taaagaatac acaccgcaag agatttcagc tatgattctt caatatttga aaggttatgc
    59281 tgaagattac cttggtgaaa aagtaaccaa agctgttatt acagttcctg cttacttcaa
    59341 cgatgctcaa cgtcaagcaa ctaaagacgc tggtaaaatt gctggtcttg aagtagaacg
    59401 tatcgtcaac gaaccaacag cagcagccct tgcttatggt ttggataaga ctgataaaga
    59461 agaaaaaatc ttggtattcg accttggtgg tggtacattc gacgtatcta tccttgaact
    59521 tggtgatggt gtctttgatg tattggcaac tgcaggggat aacaaactcg gtggtgatga
    59581 ctttgaccaa aaaatcatcg accacatggt tgaagaattc aagaaagaaa atggtatcga
    59641 cttgtcaaca gacaagatgg ctcttcaacg tttgaaagac gcagctgaaa aagctaagaa
    59701 agacctttct ggtgtcacat caacacaaat cagcttgcca ttcatcactg ctggtgaggc
    59761 tggacctctt cacttggaga tgacattgac tcgtgcgaaa ttcgatgatt tgactcgtga
    59821 ccttgtagaa cgtactaaaa ctccagttcg ccaagccctt tcagatgcag gtttgagctt
    59881 gtcagatatt gacgaagtca tccttgtcgg tggttcaact cgtattcctg ccgttgtaga
    59941 agctgttaaa gctgaaactg gtaaagaacc aaataaatca gttaaccctg atgaagtagt
    60001 tgctatgggt gctgctatcc aaggtggtgt tatcactggt gatgtcaaag acgttgtcct
    60061 tcttgatgta actccattgt cacttggtat cgaaacaatg ggtggagtgt tcacaaaact
    60121 catcgaccgc aacactacaa ttccaacatc taagtcacaa gtcttctcaa ctgcagcaga
    60181 caaccaacca gccgttgata tccacgttct tcaaggggaa cgcccaatgg cagcagataa
    60241 caagactctt ggacgtttcc aattgactga tatcccagct gcacctcgtg gtatcccaca
    60301 aatcgaagtt actttcgata ttgataagaa cggtatcgta tctgttaaag ctaaagacct
    60361 tggaactcaa aaggaacaaa caattgttat ccaatctaac tctggtttga cagatgaaga
    60421 aattgaaaag atgatgaaag atgctgaagc aaatgctgaa gcagatgcaa aacgtaaaga
    60481 agaagtagat cttcgtaacg aagttgacca agctatcttt gcaactgaaa agacaatcaa
    60541 agaaacagaa ggtaaaggct tcgacacaga acgtgatgct gctcaatcag cccttgatga
    60601 ccttaagaaa gctcaagaat caggcaatct tgatgacatg aaggctaaat tggaagctct
    60661 taacgaaaaa gctcaagctc ttgcagttaa actttacgaa caagctgcag cagcacaaca
    60721 agctcaagca ggagcagaag gtgcacaaac agcagataat tcaggcgacg acgtcgtaga
    60781 cggagagttt actgaaaaat aagatgcaaa gcccgttaaa acctcatagt gaaaatagga
    60841 gattcgacgc agaaacttta gtttctaggg agatttctct ttttcaccaa gaggtaaggt
    60901 gtgctcagtt cggtaaggtg ttgagcttat ctagtaaatg ataacaagaa atccagaggt
    60961 tgcaaaccag cctctgtttt tcgctaaaat aagtgaagtg aatataagat atagttttac
    61021 ttcgtatcgt aacaaatata aaatagaaag gaacaaagag tgttcgtcgt tgaacacggg
    61081 ctatggatta agccaaaaag atagttggtt tcaagggact aggtgttcat cttcaaaacc
    61141 attactttgg ctttctccat tagatgccct ttgtatctaa aattatgaac aataccgaat
    61201 attacgatcg tcttggggta tctaaggatg cctctcaaga tgaaattaaa cgtgcctatc
    61261 gtaagatgtc taagaaatac cacccagaca ttaataaaga accaggtgcg gaagaaaaat
    61321 ataaagaggt ccaagaggcc tacgaaactc taagtgatga ccaaaaacgt gcagcctatg
    61381 accaatacgg accagatggt gcgaatggtt ttggtggtca aggaggcttt ggaggcttcg
    61441 atggtggtgc aggctttgga ggctttgagg atattttctc tagcttcttt ggtggtggtg
    61501 ctactcgtaa tccaaatgct ccacgtcaag gtgatgacct tcagtaccgt gtcaacttaa
    61561 gctttgaaga ggcgattttt ggtgccgaaa aagaagtgca ctataatcgt gaagcgacat
    61621 gtaagacatg ttcaggatct ggtgcaaaac ctggaacaag ccctgtaact tgtggtcgct
    61681 gtcatggtca aggggttatc aatgttgata cgcaaacacc acttggtatg atgcgtcgtc
    61741 aggtaacctg tgatgtctgt catggaacag gtcaagaaat taaagagcca tgtcaaactt
    61801 gtcatggaac aggacatgaa aaacaaagcc acaaagtatc tgtcaagatt ccagcaggtg
    61861 ttgaaacagg tcaacaaatc cgtcttgctg gtcaaggtga agctggtttc aatggaggtc
    61921 cctatggaga cctctttgta atcatcaatg ttaatccaag cgataaattt acgcgtgatg
    61981 gatcaacaat ttactataca cttaatattt cctttgtcca agcagccctt ggtgacactg
    62041 tcgaagtacc aacggttcac ggaaatgttg agatgaccat cccagcagga actcaaacag
    62101 gcaaaacttt ccgtctaaaa gggaagggtg ctccacgtct tcgtggaggt tcacaaggag
    62161 accaacacgt tacagttaag attgtaactc ctacgaagct aaatgatgat caaaaagaag
    62221 ctctccttgc attcgccaaa gcaagtggtg atgaaaaaat cgcaccacag aaaaaaggtt
    62281 tcttcaataa agtaaaggat gccttagaag atttataaag aagggacgcg aaaggcgtct
    62341 ttttctttat gctaaaaact gtacggggtc agttggcgat tgacctactt tttatcctta
    62401 aaaaaatctg atatgataat tctatggtta gatacaaagc gacaatttcc tatgatggta
    62461 cacttttctc aggttttcaa agacaaccaa atgcacgttc cattcaagaa gaacttgaaa
    62521 agactctctt acggttaaat agcggtacac ctgtcaccgt tcatggagcg ggtcgtacag
    62581 atgcaggtgt tcatgcctat ggacaagtta tccacttcga tttgcctcag gagcgggatc
    62641 cagagaagtt acgttttggt ttagatacgc aatgtccaga tgatattgat gttgttagta
    62701 tcgaacttgt atcggaggaa ttccatgcac gatacaataa acacagtaaa acttatgagt
    62761 ttctagtaga tgcagggcga cctaagaacc ccatgatgcg taattatgcc acccactatc
    62821 cctatccttt gagtttagct cctatgcagg aggctgctaa ggatttggtc ggtacacatg
    62881 atttttcagg cttcacagct tcaggaactt ctgtagaaaa taaagtacgc acaattaccc
    62941 aggctagtgt atctatcgat gagaaaactg gattttatat ctttactttt tctggtaatg
    63001 gttttctcta taagcaagtt agaaatatgg ttggcacctt gttgaagatt ggcaatggtc
    63061 gcatgcctgt ttcgcaagtg aagacagtgt tagaaagtcg tgaccgtaat cttgcaggac
    63121 caacgacagc tggtaatggt ttgtatttaa aggagatacg atatgagtaa tgaattgatt
    63181 ttagcgattt cagggaatga tatttttagt ggtggcggac ttcatgcaga tttagcgaca
    63241 tttaccacaa ataaacagca tggatttgtg gctcttacct gtctaacagc tatgactgag
    63301 aatggttttg aggtcattcc ggttgatact aatgttttta aacaacaact tgattcacta
    63361 aaagatgtcc ccttctcagc aattaaaatt ggtttgttgc ctaacgttga gattgcagaa
    63421 ttaacgttgg attttgttaa aaatcattct gatattccaa ttgtcttgga tcccgtttta
    63481 gtatgtaagg agactcatga cgttgaagtt tcccaactac gtgatgaatt ggttaaattt
    63541 ttcccttata tcacggttat cactccgaac ttacctgaag tcgaactgct tatagataga
    63601 aaggtcaaga ctctggatga tatgaagcat gcggctagct atctcaatga attaggagct
    63661 aagactgtcg ttgtcaaagg tggaaaccgt ttggatggaa ataaagcgat agatgtcttt
    63721 tatgatggag cagactacaa attatttgag gaagttgtgt tggataaaaa caataccggt
    63781 gcaggatgta catttgcttc aagtatagct agtgaattag ttaaaggatg ttcagaaaca
    63841 gaagctgtga caaatgctaa agcctttgtt tatgaatcaa ttaaacaatc aaatgaattt
    63901 ggagtagttc aatatgcaaa ataagaaaac aaaagagcta acattattgg ctatcttaac
    63961 agctttatca gtgacctttg gattcgtagc taaaattcca actccgacag ggctcttaac
    64021 cttggtagat gggggaatct acttcacagc cttctatctt gggaagaaag agggggcaat
    64081 tgtgggcgga ttgtctgctt ttctgataga tttgctatca tctgctccgc aatggatgtt
    64141 tatcagtttg ttaatccatg gtgcacaagg ttattttgct ggctttaaag ggaactatcg
    64201 tatcctaggt cttctgattg cagcagttgt gatggtgggt ggttatgcac ttgcttcagt
    64261 atttatgtat ggaacaggag catcaatcgc agaagtgatt cctaatttct gccagaatgc
    64321 ttttggtgta gttgttggat gggtattgta tcaaggattc aaaaaagttc agtctaaaaa
    64381 aggttaataa cattactaaa ccctattgac aataactaaa ttgggtgtta agatataaaa
    64441 gttgtcttaa cagacttgcc acaaacttga aaaggttcca aaactttaaa aaaagttatt
    64501 gacaagacaa gtgagagatg atattataaa taagctgttt cggaaggggc ggcgaacacg
    64561 agaagtaaaa aaacttcgaa aaaagtgttg acaagtcatt ctagatttgc tagaatatag
    64621 gagttgtctt aagagaggca
//
LOCUS       Contig_3                1439 bp    DNA     linear       28-JUL-2022
DEFINITION  Streptococcus salivarius strain 24SMBc.
ACCESSION   
VERSION
KEYWORDS    .
SOURCE      Streptococcus salivarius
  ORGANISM  Streptococcus salivarius
            Unclassified.
COMMENT     Annotated using prokka 1.13 from
            https://github.com/tseemann/prokka.
FEATURES             Location/Qualifiers
     source          1..1439
                     /organism="Streptococcus salivarius"
                     /mol_type="genomic DNA"
                     /strain="24SMBc"
     CDS             complement(32..871)
                     /locus_tag="LFGOLEEL_00123"
                     /inference="ab initio prediction:Prodigal:2.6"
                     /codon_start=1
                     /transl_table=11
                     /product="hypothetical protein"
                     /translation="MITGGFRLDLLLETAGLARSTYYYQLKQLDGFDKDKELKAEIQS
                     IYCEHKGNYGYRRMTLELRNRGFMVNHKKVQRLMKALGLSGRIRRKRKYSSYQGEVGK
                     KAENLIQRQFEASKPMEKCYTDVTEFAIPASSQKLYLSPVLDGFNSEIIAYNLSTSPN
                     LAQVKMMLEQAFTEKYYEKTILHSDQGWQYQHDFYHHFLEEKGIQPSMSRKGNSPDNG
                     MMESFFGILKSEMFYGYEKTFKSIEHLEQAIVDYINYYNNKRIKIKLKGLSPVQYRTK
                     SFA"
     CDS             complement(868..1383)
                     /locus_tag="LFGOLEEL_00124"
                     /inference="ab initio prediction:Prodigal:2.6"
                     /codon_start=1
                     /transl_table=11
                     /product="hypothetical protein"
                     /translation="MKLTYENKIQIYELRKQGRSFKELSKRFGVDVSGLKYMVRLIER
                     YGIEIVKKGKNRYYSPELKEEIINKVLLKGRSRKSVSLDYALPNPSLLKNWIAQYKKN
                     GYTIVEKTRERVPKMGRKRKKTWEEMTELERLQEENERLRTEVAYLKKLKELEDRDEA
                     LQRERQRQLEK"
ORIGIN      
        1 tgtactgacc ccaaaaagtt agacaaataa tttaagcaaa ggatttagtt ctgtattgca
       61 caggactaag tccttttagt tttatcttaa tgcgtttgtt gttgtaataa ttaatatagt
      121 ctacaatagc ttgttccaaa tgctcaattg acttaaacgt cttctcataa ccataaaaca
      181 tctcagactt cagaatacca aagaaggatt ccatcatgcc gttgtctgga ctattgcctt
      241 tacgtgacat ggagggttgg attcctttct cctctaaaaa atgatgatag aaatcatgtt
      301 gatattgcca tccctgatca ctgtgtagaa tagttttctc atagtacttc tctgtgaagg
      361 cttgttccaa catcattttt acttgtgcta agttgggtga agtagaaaga ttgtaggcga
      421 taatttcgct gttaaaacca tctaaaactg gtgatagata gagtttttgg ctgcttgctg
      481 gaatggcaaa ctctgtcaca tctgtgtagc acttttccat tggttttgat gcttcaaact
      541 ggcgttgaat gagattctct gctttcttac caacctctcc ttgatatgaa gaatacttac
      601 gtttacgacg aattcgacca cttaaaccaa gagccttcat cagacgttgc actttcttat
      661 gatttaccat gaagccacga tttctcaatt caagagtcat tcgacgatag ccgtaatttc
      721 ctttatgctc acaataaatt gattgaattt cagctttaag ctctttatct ttgtcaaatc
      781 catctagttg tttcaactga tagtagtaag ttgagcgagc taaaccagcc gtttcaagaa
      841 gtaaatctag tcgaaatcct cctgtgatca tttctctaat tgtctctgcc tttctcgctg
      901 taaggcttcg tccctgtctt ctagttcttt taactttttt aggtaagcca cctcggtacg
      961 taagcgttca ttctcctctt ggagtcgttc tagttctgtc atttcttccc aagttttctt
     1021 acgtttacgt cccattttag gtactctctc tcttgttttt tcaacaatag tatacccatt
     1081 tttcttgtat tgtgctatcc aatttttcaa cagagaagga ttgggtagag cataatctaa
     1141 agatacactt tttcgtgaac gacctttaag caaaacttta ttaattattt cttcctttaa
     1201 ttcgggagaa tagtaacgat tcttcccttt tttgacgatt tctattccgt aacgttcaat
     1261 caacctcacc atatatttta gtccagaaac atccacacca aatctttttg aaagctcttt
     1321 gaagcttctc ccctgttttc tcagttcata tatctgaatc ttgttctcat aagttaattt
     1381 cataataaaa acacctcaaa agtttgattt tttcagtcta acttttgggg tgcagttca
//
LOCUS       Contig_4                9410 bp    DNA     linear       28-JUL-2022
DEFINITION  Streptococcus salivarius strain 24SMBc.
ACCESSION   
VERSION
KEYWORDS    .
SOURCE      Streptococcus salivarius
  ORGANISM  Streptococcus salivarius
            Unclassified.
COMMENT     Annotated using prokka 1.13 from
            https://github.com/tseemann/prokka.
FEATURES             Location/Qualifiers
     source          1..9410
                     /organism="Streptococcus salivarius"
                     /mol_type="genomic DNA"
                     /strain="24SMBc"
     tRNA            45..118
                     /locus_tag="LFGOLEEL_00125"
                     /product="tRNA-Asn"
                     /inference="COORDINATES:profile:Aragorn:1.2"
                     /note="tRNA-Asn(gtt)"
     CDS             1060..1557
                     /locus_tag="LFGOLEEL_00126"
                     /inference="ab initio prediction:Prodigal:2.6"
                     /codon_start=1
                     /transl_table=11
                     /product="hypothetical protein"
                     /translation="MEQEVFVHAYEVVRPIVFKASRQYFIQLWDQADMEQEAMMTLYQ
                     LLEKFPELKSDDDKLRRYFKTKFRNRLNDEVRRQESVKRQANRQCYIEISDIAFCLPN
                     KELDAVDRLVYDEQLNAFRNQLSSEDATKLDRLLAGECFRGRKKMIRELKFWMVDFDP
                     YNEDD"
     CDS             complement(1670..2461)
                     /gene="ykuT"
                     /locus_tag="LFGOLEEL_00127"
                     /inference="ab initio prediction:Prodigal:2.6"
                     /inference="similar to AA sequence:UniProtKB:O34897"
                     /codon_start=1
                     /transl_table=11
                     /product="putative MscS family protein YkuT"
                     /translation="MVLITKGIKLLILLIIFLLSKKIINFLFKHTVGRSLAWTIQTPA
                     RQKTIERLLHNCMNYVLYFFLIYCLLSILGVPVSSLLAGAGLAGVALGLGAQGFLSDV
                     VNGFFILLENQFEVGDAVEVGAVTGLVSTVGIRTTQIRGFDGTLHFIPNRNITIVSNK
                     SRGDMRAQIDIPVYPSTDINKVTSIIQEVNRENIENYPQICGAPNIIGLSTTPSGQLV
                     FRIDIFTKNGQQIHIYADFLKLYQEALTKENIELPRFIGNPIAVK"
     CDS             2655..3938
                     /gene="tig"
                     /locus_tag="LFGOLEEL_00128"
                     /EC_number="5.2.1.8"
                     /inference="ab initio prediction:Prodigal:2.6"
                     /inference="similar to AA sequence:UniProtKB:P80698"
                     /codon_start=1
                     /transl_table=11
                     /product="Trigger factor"
                     /translation="MSVSFENTATNRGVVTFTIGQDKIQPALDQAFNKVKKNLNAPGF
                     RKGHMPRAVFNQKFGEEALYDDALNAILPAAYEAAIAELGLDVVAQPKIDVKSIEKGQ
                     DWTLTAEVVTKPEVKLGAYKDLEVSVEASKEVTDEEVDAKLESERKNLSELVVKEGAA
                     ENGDTVVIDFVGSVDGVEFDGGKGENHSLELGSGQFIPGFEDQLVGAKAGDEVEVKVT
                     FPEDYQAADLAGKAAVFVTKVNEVKAKEVPALDDELAKDLDDEVETLDELKAKYRKEL
                     EAAKEIAFDDAVEGAALDLAVENAEIVELPAEMVEDEVHRAMNEFMGNMQRQGISPEM
                     YFQITGTTQEDLHKQYEADADKRVKTNLVIEAVAAAEGFDATEEEIQKEINDLAAEYN
                     MEVSQVSALLSPEMLKHDITMKKAVEVITSTAKVK"
     CDS             4096..4671
                     /gene="rpoE"
                     /locus_tag="LFGOLEEL_00129"
                     /inference="ab initio prediction:Prodigal:2.6"
                     /inference="similar to AA sequence:UniProtKB:Q5XA09"
                     /codon_start=1
                     /transl_table=11
                     /product="putative DNA-directed RNA polymerase subunit
                     delta"
                     /translation="MELDVFAGQEKSELSMIEVARAILETRGRDNEMYFNDLVNEIQN
                     YLEKSDADIRNALPFFYSDLNTDGSFIPLGDNKWGLRSWYAIDEIDEEVITLEDTDEN
                     APKRKNKKVNAFMDGDEDAIDYNDDDPEDENFTPDSDSLEYDDDSEDDEKAEVESYDS
                     ELNEIIPDDDLDDVELSEEDDDDDYEDESND"
     CDS             4924..6528
                     /gene="pyrG"
                     /locus_tag="LFGOLEEL_00130"
                     /EC_number="6.3.4.2"
                     /inference="ab initio prediction:Prodigal:2.6"
                     /inference="similar to AA sequence:UniProtKB:O87761"
                     /codon_start=1
                     /transl_table=11
                     /product="CTP synthase"
                     /translation="MTKYIFVTGGVVSSIGKGIVAASLGRLLKNRGLKVTIQKFDPYI
                     NIDPGTMSPYQHGEVYVTDDGTETDLDLGHYERFIDINLNKYSNVTTGKIYSEVLRKE
                     RKGEYLGATVQVIPHITDALKDKIKRAATTTDSDVIITEVGGTVGDIESLPFLEALRQ
                     MKADVGSDNVMYIHTTLLPYLKAAGEMKTKPTQHSVKELRGLGIQPNMLVIRTEQPAG
                     QGIKNKLAQFCDVAPEAVIESLDVEHIYQVPLNMQAQGMDQIVCDHLKLDAPAADMTE
                     WSAMVDKVLNLKKTTKIALVGKYVELHDAYLSVVEALKHSGLANDTAIDIDWVNANDL
                     TAENVASRLADADGIIVPGGFGQRGTEGKIQAIRYARENDVPMLGVCLGMQLTCIEFA
                     RHVLHLDGANSAELDPNTKYPIIDIMRDQIDIEDMGGTLRLGLYPCKLKPGSKAAAAY
                     GNQEVVQRRHRHRYEFNTKFREQFEAEGFVFSGVSPDNRLMEVVELPDKKFFVAAQYH
                     PEYHSRPNHAEELYSAFVTAAVENAK"
     CDS             6623..7093
                     /locus_tag="LFGOLEEL_00131"
                     /inference="ab initio prediction:Prodigal:2.6"
                     /codon_start=1
                     /transl_table=11
                     /product="hypothetical protein"
                     /translation="MAKFGFLSVLEEELDKHLDYDFAMDWDKKNHAVEVTFILEAQNS
                     SNVETIDDKGEVSDEDVIFEDYVLFYNPAKSRFDEEDYLVTIPYEPKKGLSREFLSYF
                     AETLNEVATEGLSDLMDFLSDDGPEEFGLVWDKEAFEKGKAQLEEKEFFAYPRY"
     CDS             7109..7555
                     /gene="rppH_1"
                     /locus_tag="LFGOLEEL_00132"
                     /EC_number="3.6.1.-"
                     /inference="ab initio prediction:Prodigal:2.6"
                     /inference="protein motif:HAMAP:MF_00298"
                     /codon_start=1
                     /transl_table=11
                     /product="RNA pyrophosphohydrolase"
                     /translation="MDAYLKDQFDFTGVKAALLVEQSILVILRDNKPDIPWPNTWELP
                     GGGREGQETPLECLQREVWEELGLTLKEESIIWSKIYPSMLDKDRSAVFVVGQISQEQ
                     YREIRFGDEGQEFKLMPIEDFIKAEGVIAQLQERFKDYLVGKETEK"
     CDS             7556..8509
                     /gene="prmA"
                     /locus_tag="LFGOLEEL_00133"
                     /EC_number="2.1.1.-"
                     /inference="ab initio prediction:Prodigal:2.6"
                     /inference="similar to AA sequence:UniProtKB:P0A0P5"
                     /codon_start=1
                     /transl_table=11
                     /product="Ribosomal protein L11 methyltransferase"
                     /translation="MDKWQELTIEVNREVEEAASNILIESGSQGVAIDDSADYLENAD
                     RFGELYPEVEQVETVKITAYYPESADIEAITKQVNERLAELTDFGLETGDIHLATQEL
                     VEEDWAENWKKYYEPARITHDLTIVPSWTDYEASEGEKVIKLDPGMAFGTGTHPTTKM
                     SLFALEQVLRGGETVIDVGTGSGVLSIASSLLGAKEIYAYDLDDVAVRVAQENIDMNP
                     GMENIHVAAGDLLKGVTQEADVIVANILADILIHLTEDADRLVKDEGYLIMSGIISEK
                     WDMVRESAEKAGFFLETHMVQGEWNACVFKKTDDISGVIGG"
     CDS             8510..9253
                     /gene="rsmE"
                     /locus_tag="LFGOLEEL_00134"
                     /EC_number="2.1.1.193"
                     /inference="ab initio prediction:Prodigal:2.6"
                     /inference="similar to AA sequence:UniProtKB:P54461"
                     /codon_start=1
                     /transl_table=11
                     /product="Ribosomal RNA small subunit methyltransferase E"
                     /translation="MQQYFIKGQVENPVIIKDKDTVKHMFNVMRLTEDDQVVLVFEDG
                     IKRLARVTDRENHVFEVIEDLTDNVEMPVSVTIASGFPKGDKLELVTQKATELGAQAI
                     WAFPADWSVVKWDGKKLAKKEDKLAKIALGAAEQSKRNRVPEVRLFEKKGEFLSELDN
                     FDKIFIAYEETAKAGELATLARELAQVENGQKILFIFGPEGGISPSEIDAFEEAGGVK
                     IGLGPRIMRTETAPLYALSSVSYALELNK"
ORIGIN      
        1 ttgggggttg ccccctgtta gatacggtag tcgcttagcg tttatccgcc atagctcagt
       61 tggtagtagc gcatgactgt taatcatgat gtcgtaggtt cgagtcctac tggcggagta
      121 taattcttat tgctagacct aggtctagtt tttttgtttt acgaaaacca ctagctgtgc
      181 tagtggttcc gaaaagcttt tagcgatgta tcaaaaaagt ccccctaatt ggtgagtata
      241 ccaccgaaac taagtatttc ctcatttatg ggatatttaa agggtaaaag tagcttaatg
      301 atatttgatc gacacgctaa tttaaagtat aaatctggaa atcgcaaatt ttggtttcga
      361 gggttttatg ttgatacggt tgggcgaaat cagaagtgac ttgaagaata tattcgtaat
      421 caattacaag aagacgtgat agcagatcgg ctcagtcttt ttgaggaata tgatctgttt
      481 acaggtgaga agaataaaag aaagtagtct taaagagacc cactagtcgg gtcagctagc
      541 aaaggtagtg ctgaagggaa accattcggt aggcctttag gcctcggccg gtagcagagg
      601 cttttagccg aagagcaagc caccggttct caagggtggt tttgactaat ctgtttatca
      661 attatagtga gtggcgaaaa gctaatatct agagtggata tagtggtata gggtaatcta
      721 gttttgttta aatctggata tgagtgacag tttcaaaaac aagggaaacc ttaatatttt
      781 actctttatt tccgattaat tctgtggtat tcttaataag tcttataagt tcttcctaat
      841 gatggtttgg tcgcttttca ttatagttct tatgggactt tttgtgtata ctcaaaaagc
      901 tctataatct ctacagtggt ttttacccac tacagaaatt atagagtcta tcatttttat
      961 agtgacatat atgtctctat tttatttctt atgtatctct tataatagat ttcgtaatta
     1021 ttttaattac aaatatttta tctatttata ggaggtttaa tggaacaaga agtttttgtt
     1081 cacgcatatg aagttgtaag gccgattgta tttaaggcta gtagacaata tttcatccaa
     1141 ctttgggacc aagctgatat ggagcaagaa gctatgatga cgctttatca gcttttagaa
     1201 aagtttcctg aattaaagtc tgatgatgat aagttacggc gatattttaa aacgaaattt
     1261 aggaatagac ttaatgatga ggttagaagg caggagtctg taaaacgaca agctaatcga
     1321 caatgttata tcgaaatttc agatattgct ttttgtctcc cgaataaaga gttagatgcg
     1381 gtagataggc ttgtttatga tgagcagctt aatgctttcc gtaatcagtt gtcttcggaa
     1441 gatgctacta agttagaccg tctgctagct ggagaatgtt ttagaggtcg aaaaaagatg
     1501 atcagggagt taaaattttg gatggtagat tttgatcctt ataatgaaga tgattaattt
     1561 tgaatataga ttctagtcta gtattattga gtaaaagtca taaaaaacac ttcgaaagta
     1621 gatttctgtt atctatcttt tgaagtgttt ttaatgtagt gtaaagaatt tattttactg
     1681 ctatagggtt cccaatgaat cttggaagtt caatattttc tttggttagg gcttcttggt
     1741 aaagttttaa gaaatcagca tagatatgaa tttgttgtcc atttttcgta aaaatatcaa
     1801 tacgaaatac tagttgtcca gaaggagttg tgcttaatcc aatgatattt ggagctccac
     1861 agatttgagg atagttttca atgttttctc gatttacttc ttgtatgatg cttgtcactt
     1921 tattgatatc ggttgacgga tagactggga tatcaatttg agctctcatg tcccctcgag
     1981 atttgttgga tacaattgtg atatttctgt taggtataaa atggagggtt ccatcaaatc
     2041 ctcgaatttg agtagttcga atacctacgg ttgaaacaag gcctgtaacg gctcctactt
     2101 caactgcgtc accgacttca aattggtttt ctaacaatat gaaaaaacca ttaacgacat
     2161 cagataggaa gccctgagct cctagaccaa gagcaactcc agcaagtcct gccccagcaa
     2221 ggaggctaga tactgggacc ccaaggatac taagaagaca gtaaataagg aagaagtata
     2281 gcacgtagtt catgcaattg tgtagtaatc gttcaatggt tttttgtcga gcaggtgttt
     2341 gaattgtcca agctagagag cgtcccactg tatgtttaaa aaggaagttg ataatcttct
     2401 tactaagaag aaagatgatg aggagaataa ggagtttaat ccctttcgta atgagtacca
     2461 ttagggtctc ttcaaaatta aattgttgga tgtatctttg taaaatattc atagttctag
     2521 tttatcaaaa ttttgataaa gtagcagttt ctaacgattt tcttgtgatt aaattggata
     2581 aaaaaacttt taaaaggctt tgaaatatgg taaactaaac tgtatctata aaaaatttta
     2641 aggagaatga ctacatgtct gtatcatttg aaaacacagc cactaaccgt ggtgtggtga
     2701 cattcactat cggtcaagat aaaattcaac cagctttgga tcaagcattt aacaaggtta
     2761 aaaagaattt gaacgctcca ggcttccgta aaggacacat gcctcgtgcc gtatttaacc
     2821 aaaaatttgg tgaagaagct ctttacgacg atgctttgaa tgcaattctt ccagcagctt
     2881 atgaagcagc gattgctgaa cttggtcttg atgttgttgc acaaccaaaa attgatgtaa
     2941 aatcaattga aaaaggtcaa gattggacac ttactgcaga agttgttaca aaacctgaag
     3001 taaaacttgg tgcatataaa gatcttgaag tttcagttga agcttctaaa gaagttactg
     3061 atgaagaagt tgatgctaag cttgaaagcg aacgcaaaaa cttgtctgaa ttggttgtta
     3121 aagaaggtgc agctgaaaat ggcgacactg ttgttatcga ctttgttggt tcagtagacg
     3181 gtgttgaatt tgatggtggt aaaggtgaaa accactctct tgaacttggt tcaggtcaat
     3241 ttatcccagg tttcgaagac caattggttg gagcaaaagc tggtgatgaa gtagaagtta
     3301 aagtaacttt cccagaagac tatcaagctg ctgaccttgc aggtaaagct gctgtatttg
     3361 ttactaaagt taacgaagtt aaagctaaag aagttccagc tcttgatgat gagttggcta
     3421 aagatcttga cgatgaagtt gaaactcttg atgagttgaa agctaaatac cgtaaagaac
     3481 ttgaagcagc taaagaaatc gcatttgatg acgctgttga aggtgctgca cttgatttgg
     3541 ctgttgaaaa cgctgaaatc gttgaattgc cagcagaaat ggttgaagac gaagttcacc
     3601 gtgctatgaa cgaattcatg ggcaacatgc aacgtcaagg tatctctcct gaaatgtact
     3661 tccaaatcac tggtacaact caagaagatc ttcacaaaca atatgaagct gacgctgaca
     3721 aacgtgtgaa aactaacctt gttatcgaag ctgttgctgc tgctgaagga ttcgacgcta
     3781 cagaagaaga aatccaaaaa gaaatcaatg atcttgcagc tgagtacaac atggaagtat
     3841 cacaagtttc tgcacttctt tcacctgaaa tgcttaaaca cgatatcact atgaagaaag
     3901 ctgttgaagt tatcacaagc acagcaaaag ttaaataata tgactaaaat caagtttctg
     3961 ttgagacttg attttttctt ctataaatgc tttgactatt gactcttttt agcgtaaaat
     4021 aaaaggtagc gaaaaattta ttgctgagct atttctgata gaaactagct tgagtaagaa
     4081 tgaaggagaa ccactttgga actagacgta tttgctggac aagaaaaaag tgaattatca
     4141 atgattgaag tggcccgtgc tatcttagaa acacgtggtc gtgataatga aatgtatttc
     4201 aatgatttgg tcaatgaaat tcaaaattac ttagaaaaat cggatgctga tatccgcaat
     4261 gctttgccat tcttttattc agatttgaat acggatggaa gtttcattcc actaggtgat
     4321 aacaaatggg gcttgcgttc atggtatgca attgatgaaa tcgatgaaga ggtcatcaca
     4381 ttggaagata ctgatgaaaa tgcaccaaaa cgtaagaaca agaaagttaa tgccttcatg
     4441 gatggtgatg aagatgccat cgattataat gacgatgatc cagaagacga gaactttaca
     4501 cctgattctg atagtcttga atatgacgac gatagcgaag atgatgagaa agccgaagtg
     4561 gaatcttatg actctgagtt gaatgaaatt attccagatg atgatttgga tgatgttgag
     4621 ttgtcagaag aagatgatga cgatgactat gaggacgagt caaacgacta agttttcatt
     4681 gacaaatggt cttggatagt ttagactatt tatcgggcac ctcttttgaa gaggtcatga
     4741 ttaaggctcc cagagtaaaa ctcttggggg tcatttttgt ttttagtcat ttactggact
     4801 tgtctaaggt gaggtacttt gtacggctcc aatcaggtac taggaaagga ctatcgtgat
     4861 tatctgagta ggtaaccaat ctgctatctg tagttgtttt gaattatatt ataaggagtt
     4921 aacatgacaa aatatatttt cgtcactggt ggtgtggtat cttcaattgg taaagggatt
     4981 gtagctgcaa gtcttgggcg tttgcttaag aaccgtggtc ttaaggttac gattcaaaaa
     5041 tttgatcctt acatcaatat tgacccagga acaatgagtc cttaccaaca cggtgaagtt
     5101 tatgtcactg atgatggtac tgaaactgac cttgaccttg gtcactacga acgttttatt
     5161 gatatcaatc ttaataaata ctctaacgtg actactggta agatttatag cgaagttttg
     5221 cgtaaggaac gtaaaggaga gtatcttggt gcgactgttc aggtgattcc gcatatcaca
     5281 gatgctttga aagacaagat taagcgcgca gcgacaacaa ctgattcaga tgtcattatc
     5341 actgaagttg gtggtacggt tggtgatatt gaaagtcttc cattccttga agcgcttcgt
     5401 caaatgaagg ctgatgtggg ctctgacaat gttatgtata tccacacaac gcttcttcct
     5461 tatttgaagg ctgctggtga aatgaagaca aagccaacgc aacactctgt taaggaattg
     5521 cgtggtttgg gtatccaacc aaatatgttg gttattcgta cagaacaacc tgctggtcag
     5581 ggaatcaaga ataaattagc tcaattctgt gatgttgcac ctgaggctgt tatcgaatca
     5641 ctcgacgtgg aacatatcta tcaagtgcca cttaatatgc aggctcaagg tatggatcaa
     5701 atcgtttgtg atcatttgaa actggatgct ccagctgcag atatgacaga atggtctgct
     5761 atggttgata aggtgcttaa ccttaagaaa acaactaaaa ttgctcttgt tggtaagtat
     5821 gtggagcttc acgatgctta cttgtcagta gttgaggcac ttaaacactc aggtttggca
     5881 aatgatactg ccattgatat tgactgggtc aatgctaatg atttgactgc tgaaaatgtt
     5941 gcttctcgtt tggctgatgc tgatggtatc atcgttcctg gtggtttcgg tcaacgtggt
     6001 actgaaggta agattcaagc tattcgttat gcacgtgaaa atgatgtgcc aatgttgggt
     6061 gtctgtctcg gtatgcaatt aacatgtatt gagtttgctc gccacgttct tcacttggat
     6121 ggcgctaatt cagctgagct tgatccaaac acaaaatatc caattatcga tattatgcgt
     6181 gatcaaattg acattgaaga catgggtggt actcttcgtc ttggtcttta cccatgtaag
     6241 ttgaaaccag gttctaaggc agctgcagct tatggcaacc aagaagttgt tcaacgtcgt
     6301 caccgtcacc gttatgaatt taatactaaa ttccgtgaac agtttgaggc tgagggcttt
     6361 gtattctcag gtgtgtcacc agataatcgt ttgatggaag ttgtagaact cccagacaag
     6421 aaattctttg tggcagcgca ataccaccca gaatatcata gccgtccaaa ccatgctgaa
     6481 gaactttaca gtgcctttgt gacagcagcg gttgaaaatg ctaaataatt atctaagaca
     6541 gagtgggata gcctactctg ttttttattg tctcctttta tgctaaaata aagggaataa
     6601 taagaaagaa cgaggaaaac aaatggctaa atttggcttt ttgtcagtat tagaagaaga
     6661 actggataag cacctggact atgattttgc gatggactgg gataaaaaga atcatgctgt
     6721 ggaagtaacg tttatcctgg aagcgcaaaa cagtagtaat gtcgagacta ttgatgataa
     6781 gggtgaagtg tctgatgaag atgtcatttt tgaggattac gtgctctttt acaatccagc
     6841 aaaatcacgt tttgatgaag aggactacct agtgacaatt ccatatgaac ctaagaaagg
     6901 tctatctcgt gagtttttgt cctattttgc ggagaccttg aatgaggtgg caacagaagg
     6961 gttgagtgac ttgatggatt ttctatctga tgatggacct gaggaattcg gtttggtttg
     7021 ggacaaagaa gctttcgaaa aagggaaagc tcaacttgaa gagaaggaat tttttgctta
     7081 tccaaggtat taaagggagc gaaaagggat ggatgcttat ttaaaagatc agttcgattt
     7141 tacaggtgtt aaggctgcct tactcgtaga gcaaagtatt ttggtcattc tcagagataa
     7201 taaaccagat attccttggc caaatacatg ggagttgcca ggtggtggaa gagaaggtca
     7261 agaaacgcct cttgaatgtc ttcaacgtga ggtctgggag gagctgggct tgactttgaa
     7321 agaggaatcg attatttggt cgaaaatcta tcctagtatg ttggataaag ataggtcagc
     7381 tgtctttgtg gttggccaaa ttagccaaga gcagtatcgt gagattcgtt ttggtgacga
     7441 gggacaggaa tttaaactaa tgcctataga ggattttata aaagcagaag gtgtcattgc
     7501 ccagttgcag gaacgcttta aagactattt agtaggaaag gaaacagaga aataaatgga
     7561 caaatggcaa gaattaacga ttgaagttaa tcgtgaggtc gaagaagcgg cttctaatat
     7621 tttaattgag tctgggagcc agggtgtggc tattgatgat agtgcagatt atttggaaaa
     7681 tgcggaccgt tttggggaac tttatcctga ggttgagcag gttgaaacgg ttaaaattac
     7741 ggcttattat ccagagtcag cagatatcga ggccattact aagcaggtca atgagcgttt
     7801 ggctgagttg acagattttg gtcttgaaac tggagatatt cacttagcta ctcaagaatt
     7861 ggttgaagaa gattgggctg agaattggaa aaaatactat gaaccagctc gcattaccca
     7921 tgacctgact atcgtaccgt catggacgga ttatgaggca tcagaggggg aaaaggtcat
     7981 taagttggat cctggtatgg cctttgggac aggaacacat ccaacaacta agatgagcct
     8041 ctttgccttg gagcaggtgc ttcgtggtgg tgagacggtg attgatgtgg ggactggttc
     8101 aggagtcctc tcgattgcta gctctctgct tggtgccaag gaaatctacg cttatgacct
     8161 tgacgatgta gcggttcgag tggcacagga aaacattgat atgaatcctg gtatggaaaa
     8221 tattcatgtt gctgcgggag atcttttgaa gggcgtgacg caagaagctg atgttatcgt
     8281 ggctaatatt ctggcggata ttctcatcca cctgacagaa gatgccgacc gtttggttaa
     8341 ggatgaaggt tatttgatta tgtcagggat tatctctgaa aaatgggata tggtgcgtga
     8401 atcggctgag aaagctggtt tcttcctaga aactcacatg gttcagggag agtggaatgc
     8461 ctgtgtcttc aagaagacag atgatatttc aggtgtgatt ggaggctaaa tgcaacagta
     8521 ttttataaag gggcaggttg aaaatccagt aattatcaaa gacaaggata ctgtgaagca
     8581 tatgtttaac gttatgcgtt taacagagga tgatcaggtt gtcttggttt ttgaagatgg
     8641 tatcaagcgt cttgcgcgtg tgactgaccg tgagaatcac gtctttgaag tgattgaaga
     8701 tttaactgat aatgtcgaga tgcctgtatc tgtaaccatt gcctcaggtt ttcccaaggg
     8761 agataaactg gagttggtga cacaaaaggc aacagagctt ggagctcagg ctatttgggc
     8821 cttccctgcc gactggtctg tggttaagtg ggatggtaag aagctagcca agaaggaaga
     8881 taagcttgcc aaaattgctc taggagctgc agaacaatcc aagcgtaatc gtgtgccaga
     8941 agtcagattg ttcgagaaaa aaggggaatt tctatcagaa ttagataatt ttgataagat
     9001 ttttatcgcc tatgaggaaa cagccaaagc aggtgagttg gctactctag ctcgtgagtt
     9061 ggctcaggta gagaatggtc agaaaattct ctttatcttt ggaccagaag gtggtatttc
     9121 tccgtctgag attgatgcat ttgaagaagc tggtggcgtt aaaattggcc ttggaccgcg
     9181 cattatgcgg acggaaaccg ctcctctcta cgctttgagt agtgtcagtt atgccttgga
     9241 attgaataag taagagaaag ttggccttgt tccaactttt tttggctctt tgtcaactgt
     9301 agtgggtgac gaaaagctaa catctagaga ggacctgata ggtcttctct ttttttatgt
     9361 tcagagtgat gaagacacgt ttcttaaagt tgatgaagtt tctaaaaccg
//
LOCUS       Contig_5               18625 bp    DNA     linear       28-JUL-2022
DEFINITION  Streptococcus salivarius strain 24SMBc.
ACCESSION   
VERSION
KEYWORDS    .
SOURCE      Streptococcus salivarius
  ORGANISM  Streptococcus salivarius
            Unclassified.
COMMENT     Annotated using prokka 1.13 from
            https://github.com/tseemann/prokka.
FEATURES             Location/Qualifiers
     source          1..18625
                     /organism="Streptococcus salivarius"
                     /mol_type="genomic DNA"
                     /strain="24SMBc"
     CDS             271..2811
                     /gene="yfkN_1"
                     /locus_tag="LFGOLEEL_00135"
                     /inference="ab initio prediction:Prodigal:2.6"
                     /inference="similar to AA sequence:UniProtKB:O34313"
                     /codon_start=1
                     /transl_table=11
                     /product="Trifunctional nucleotide phosphoesterase protein
                     YfkN"
                     /translation="MKTNRYVTQSAVVLGLFALLTVPQVLGQADEATAPVPTTSTETV
                     TDSGAATVSVQGTAGTAVQGGTETVSPTSTTVATNASAESSANTSTAQSSQEASAVLT
                     NANQVTPAVPVQAETVTEPAHEGQTVDMQILSTTDLHTNLVNYDYYQDKPSQTVGLSK
                     TAVLIKKARETNPNTVLVDSGDTIQGTPFGTYKALIDPVAQGETHPMYKAFEMLGYDA
                     ETLGNHEFNYGLEFLDRMVKAAKINIINANVRNAQTGDYYYNPFKIVNKTFTDTDGKQ
                     VTLKIGITGVLPTQILVWDKANLEGKVTVDDPMEAVKAIVPKMKAAGADFILVAAHSG
                     IGDNEYTKNEENEGYQIAGIEGVDAVATGHSHADFPNGDGTSFYAKYPGVDDVNGLIN
                     GKPVVMAGKFGDHLGIMDVKLTYTDGKWKVVNSKAKLEKIDTKSDVADKDLINMAAHD
                     HNGTINYVRKEVGETTAPITSYFAQVQDDPSIQIVNNAQLWYAKKQVAGTADANLPLL
                     SAAAPFKAGTRGDATYYTDIPAGPLAIKNVADLYLYDNVTALLKVTGAQIKEWLEMSA
                     GQFNQIDPNSKEPQQLINSSYRSYNYDVIDGLTYKFDLTQPNKYDREGKLVNPDASRV
                     RDLTYQGKPIDLNQTFLVVTNNYRATGNFPGVKDAAEKRLLNLENRQAIIDYIVSEKT
                     INPTADGNWSFVPNITNADIRFASSDNARAHLAGQDAISYVGPSTQAGFAEYRLVVKE
                     KANQVEDTTKKESEKSPKGVEMADQTKHVKPNDTAVTSVAKPAPAIQLSNTQVVILPQ
                     AQVQETQPSSSAKSLPNTGSDESMSATLTGMVLMTLAGFFGIKKHEKN"
     CDS             complement(2853..3311)
                     /locus_tag="LFGOLEEL_00136"
                     /inference="ab initio prediction:Prodigal:2.6"
                     /inference="similar to AA sequence:UniProtKB:Q97T03"
                     /codon_start=1
                     /transl_table=11
                     /product="Putative NrdI-like protein"
                     /translation="MSQLTLVYISLSGNTQSFVKRMSDYLSLNHGIECRQINIKELNH
                     ETFQVDEPFVALLPTYLEGGNGVDNGDVEILTNPLGDFIAAHDNHKRCFGIIGSGNRN
                     FNNQYCLTAKQYSQRFGFPMLGDFELRGTQSDIERLAPIILEAQKNFNQL"
     CDS             3479..5698
                     /gene="relA"
                     /locus_tag="LFGOLEEL_00137"
                     /inference="ab initio prediction:Prodigal:2.6"
                     /inference="similar to AA sequence:UniProtKB:Q54089"
                     /codon_start=1
                     /transl_table=11
                     /product="Bifunctional (p)ppGpp synthase/hydrolase RelA"
                     /translation="MAKDKNVTGEEILDICSAYMSADDLKLVEKAWHYATDAHSGQSR
                     QSGEPYIIHPIQVAGILADLHLDAVTVACGFLHDVVEDTEKTLDDLKTDFGTDVRNIV
                     DGVTKLGKVEYKSHEEQLAENHRKMLMAMSKDIRVILVKLADRLHNMRTLKHLRKDKQ
                     ERISRETMEIYAPLAHRLGISRIKWELEDMSFRYLNEVEFYKISHMMKEKRREREALV
                     DEIVDKIKTYTAEQGLVGDVYGRPKHIYSIYRKMRDKKKRFDQIYDLIAIRCVMETHS
                     DVYAMLGYIHELWRPMPGRFKDYIANPKSNGYQSIHTTVYGPKGPIEIQIRTKEMHQV
                     AEYGVAAHWAYKKGIKGKVDSKESALGMNWIKDLVELQDASNGDAMGFVDSVKEDIFS
                     ERIYVFTPNGAVQELPKDSGPIDFAYAIHTQVGEKATGAKVNGRMVPLTAKLKTGDVV
                     EIVTNANSFGPSRDWIKMVKTTKARNKIRQFFKNQDKEASITKGRELLIAYFQEHGYI
                     ANKYLDKKHIEEILPRMSVRSEEALYAAVGFGEISAAAVFNRLTEKERREEERAKAKA
                     EAEELMNGGEVKTEKKEVLKVKSENGVIIQGASGLLMRIAKCCNPVPGDEIEGYITKG
                     RGIAIHRSDCNNIKSQEGYEQRLIEVEWDERNANKSYLAEIDIYGLNRSGLLNDVLQI
                     LSNTTKSIATVNAQPTKDMKFANIHVSFEIANLIELTGLVDKIKIIPDVYSVKRTNG"
     CDS             5711..6154
                     /gene="dtd"
                     /locus_tag="LFGOLEEL_00138"
                     /EC_number="3.1.1.96"
                     /inference="ab initio prediction:Prodigal:2.6"
                     /inference="similar to AA sequence:UniProtKB:A0A023W421"
                     /codon_start=1
                     /transl_table=11
                     /product="D-aminoacyl-tRNA deacylase"
                     /translation="MKIVIQRVQSASVVIEDSTVGAIKQGLLLLVGVGPEDTKEDLEY
                     AVRKIVNMRIFSDEEGKMNLSVKDIGGQILSVSQFTLFADTKKGNRPAFTGAAKPNMA
                     SQFYDDFNQSLSAHVPVERGRFGADMQVSLVNDGPVTIILDTKNR"
     CDS             6531..10127
                     /gene="dexA"
                     /locus_tag="LFGOLEEL_00139"
                     /EC_number="3.2.1.11"
                     /inference="ab initio prediction:Prodigal:2.6"
                     /inference="similar to AA sequence:UniProtKB:Q54443"
                     /codon_start=1
                     /transl_table=11
                     /product="Dextranase"
                     /translation="MSKKVASNKLLSGLFVAGGVLGMNHVAKADNMVSSEATKPVITT
                     EADNLVVVPTETVAPVATTEVGPSSAAVATDTATTATASTIFSQAVSAESASSEMLVA
                     SEALAPESAAVETITSSSDNATEAGRHSTAQVTPVIEVIEQNLNGDAYLTDPETTKAA
                     YSKTDGDINYSVVVSNPTAETKTMTVNLTLQHASEIIGQDNVDLTLVAGTSAKVSNLT
                     VASEWLTNNTGYLVTISVNDKSGSTLSSKRAGLSVEDDWTVFPRYGIVAGSPTDQNSI
                     LVKNLEAYRKELELMKSMNINSYFFYDAYSEATDPFPEGVDSFVQKWNTWSHTQVDTK
                     AVKELVDQVHKSGAVAMLYNMISADSNPKNTALPLAALAYNFYDSFGKKGEPMTYTIG
                     DNPTQVYYDPANPDWQKYIAGVMKSAMDRMGFDGWQGDTIGDNRVTDYEHRNSSDEAD
                     SHMMSDSYASFINGMKDLIGEKYYITINDVNGGNDDKLAKARQDVVYNELWTNGGSVI
                     PGRMQVAYGDLKARIDMVRNKTGKSLIVGAYIEEPGIDYTVPGGKATNGAGKDALAGK
                     PLQADATLLVDATVAAAGGYHMSIAALANANAALNVLQSAYYPTQYLSVAKDTIRKLY
                     NYQQFITAYETLLRGEGVTNSTQAVSTKNAAGEILSKDALGVTGDQVWTFAKSGKGFS
                     TVQMINMMGINAGWHNEEGYADNKTPDAQENLIVRLSLAGKTAQEAAKIVDQVYVTSP
                     DDWATSSMKKAQASLETDENGQPVLVISVPKLTLWNMLYIKEGTIATPVEPVFLKPVT
                     NQAGKKADNTVTSEESSETAKSENTTVNKGSEAPTDTKPSVEAPKLDEITKPAPTVDE
                     LVNSAAVPVAIAVSETAHDKNDDNSVSNTNQGAVASDSITTPASEATSTADSTASSEV
                     SESATTTAISELHAVVEPVASLTESESQASTSLVSETEIISEASTSETSISTVVSESE
                     VVKEPAVSLTESESQVSTSEVTSAISETVSTSEEVILDGLSENINSWNRLSAAPRVSE
                     NLPSTSETITEAASLFSNYARYSETASSESHSMVAASSEASIEKLAVSILKDTEGGLY
                     DATTIRNIVEMIDSITTNVNYTRSSRQDLINTASSDTTYSGSQDLNLASKTTTQAGEK
                     GTTEDLKATIAKTAKSHKWGEHAVAILTAIVLAGAATLAALRNFLMSKKVDK"
     CDS             10238..11488
                     /gene="ilvA"
                     /locus_tag="LFGOLEEL_00140"
                     /EC_number="4.3.1.19"
                     /inference="ab initio prediction:Prodigal:2.6"
                     /inference="similar to AA sequence:UniProtKB:P9WG95"
                     /codon_start=1
                     /transl_table=11
                     /product="L-threonine dehydratase biosynthetic IlvA"
                     /translation="MITANDIVKANEVLKNVVERTPLDFDRYLSEKYGATIYIKKENM
                     QKVRSFKLRGAYYAIHQLSDEDKARGVVCASAGNHAQGVAYTCNEMKIPATIFMPVTT
                     PLQKIGQVRFFGGKFVTIKLVGDTFDASAQAAQEYTKSEGMTFIDPFDDYNVQAGQGT
                     VAYEIYEQAQEEGVSFDSILVPVGGGGLISGVATYIKDVAPSMEVIGVEASGARSMRA
                     AFDRGYPIKLEEIDKFADGIAVQKVGVKTYEVARKYVDRLLGVDEGLISETLIDMYSK
                     VGTIAEPAGAASVAALEVIKDEIKGKTIVCIISGGNNDINRMPEMEERALIYDGIKHY
                     FVVNFPQRPGALREFVNDILGPNDDITRFEYIKRANKGKGPVLIGIALSDKNDYDGLL
                     ERLSDFDPSYINLHGNETLYNMLV"
     CDS             complement(11614..12228)
                     /gene="def_1"
                     /locus_tag="LFGOLEEL_00141"
                     /EC_number="3.5.1.88"
                     /inference="ab initio prediction:Prodigal:2.6"
                     /inference="similar to AA sequence:UniProtKB:Q8E378"
                     /codon_start=1
                     /transl_table=11
                     /product="Peptide deformylase"
                     /translation="MDAQTKIIRASHMIDMNDIIREGNPTLRAVAEDVTFPLSDEDII
                     LGEKMMQFLRNSQDPVIAEKMGLRGGVGLAAPQLDISKRIIAVLVPNPEDAEGNPPKE
                     AYSLQEIMYNPKVVAHSVQDAALGDGEGCLSVDRDVPGYVVRHARVTVEYYNKEGEKQ
                     RVKLRGYNSIVVQHEIDHTNGIMFYDRINKDNPFAIKDGLLIIE"
     CDS             complement(12322..12960)
                     /gene="yeiL"
                     /locus_tag="LFGOLEEL_00142"
                     /inference="ab initio prediction:Prodigal:2.6"
                     /inference="similar to AA sequence:UniProtKB:P0A9E9"
                     /codon_start=1
                     /transl_table=11
                     /product="Regulatory protein YeiL"
                     /translation="MRNHDIRPQLDQVFPPPYLDQLHKVTFQKNDYICTQGQAITELT
                     YILSGKVKIVRSLFNGKEHILEMLNQPQIFGDVELMTNQPAGSSVIALEEVQAVQLPL
                     NNKEELLKDPVFLYQIGHNLAMALHKQGITASTNASYTVKERLATHMLSIEEEGVFQL
                     SPSILAASFGTSYRHVQRVIKQFIDQGIIEKEAFKTYRILQRQTLEKLAFID"
     CDS             13068..14231
                     /locus_tag="LFGOLEEL_00143"
                     /inference="ab initio prediction:Prodigal:2.6"
                     /codon_start=1
                     /transl_table=11
                     /product="hypothetical protein"
                     /translation="MTRILEKMSLLGLSLLLISAFSISTALPPMLDYYSPTFSAAQVE
                     LLVSVPSFSVVAMLLLNSFIDKWLSDRQLIVTGLLLLSSAGIFPFFVQAYPLVLLSRI
                     AFGMGIGLINAKAIAIISQRFQGKERVQMLGIRGSMELIGGASCSLLVGQLLKIHWTF
                     AFLIYGLGFVILTMYLLFVPTMDQVERTQITKGKQGLNKKDLSMILGMALLAGFVICI
                     NSSISLRVPLFQVAGKTIASGQSALVLSLEQGIGIVAGLSFASLIGYFKNHLLHIVMF
                     LLAVCLFGMSVASNLPILILSSVGVGFFYSTVLTIIFNRLSERIARNLLNKATAYVLL
                     GCNLGSALSPYVLKLLALVSPSFSWIFLAYAIVSFLLFLGFLMKSRMTKKSKM"
     CDS             14373..14642
                     /gene="rpsO"
                     /locus_tag="LFGOLEEL_00144"
                     /inference="ab initio prediction:Prodigal:2.6"
                     /inference="similar to AA sequence:UniProtKB:A2RMV9"
                     /codon_start=1
                     /transl_table=11
                     /product="30S ribosomal protein S15"
                     /translation="MAISKEKKNEIITQYARHEGDTGSVEVQVAVLTWEINHLNDHIK
                     QHKKDHATYRGLMKKIGHRRNLLAYLRRTDVNRYRELISSLGLRR"
     CDS             complement(14861..15451)
                     /locus_tag="LFGOLEEL_00145"
                     /inference="ab initio prediction:Prodigal:2.6"
                     /codon_start=1
                     /transl_table=11
                     /product="hypothetical protein"
                     /translation="MAKTLKTLSNILLGSLSLCLSYWFYRGHLEQYVHYIAHYGSYFQ
                     VLLNLVIIVLLSYFVYAFLKLLLTRQLKKQTLLLLYFIYFLALFYLLFLKNIGTQGLS
                     LNPLSFARELYWGSHFVPIMNLLMFIPLGLLFSSRLSNLLLCLLTLFTVESIQYFGHL
                     GVFDLGDIALNMLGILVGTSIHQLPQFQTVIKKILR"
     CDS             15750..18317
                     /gene="smc_1"
                     /locus_tag="LFGOLEEL_00146"
                     /inference="ab initio prediction:Prodigal:2.6"
                     /inference="protein motif:HAMAP:MF_01894"
                     /codon_start=1
                     /transl_table=11
                     /product="Chromosome partition protein Smc"
                     /translation="MNKKVLATAGIAALAVSATVAKADEVTTNDQASTTASVSSTATQ
                     AVPTQAQVEAAREQASAANQAVSQQESVVANHEAVANQAQANLATADANLQKAQTAAD
                     EANPETIAAAQGQVTTAENAAKEAKSAVETAQSAEKTAKDAADKQQSVVNTDQANVNA
                     KASEVANAQKSVDAAKAALNGSSASEAASNQAKAQSVFDAATVAEKKAQEELAAAQAA
                     DKEKATAISAKEGQLTADQNAANQAKAAYETAQTVANEKAAALAVAEAAKKKAESSTT
                     STANVRQKFSVSQEYVNALKIHESKTATAAEIAQAEQVLKNVNKRDRGNNSYQDNEAD
                     KNVKISDLNNLSEAQITDLSLYASSLINQIRTAFGTTQTSVSKGSVLAADRVSDGYVA
                     DNWGWEAITHKRHDSAALDRAGKSFNSVSIGENLNTWQGLTGPFTLNDIKKYVYEAML
                     DFMFNGNEWNHARSISGLTADGGESYIGTDISVVAGAFNVHVNNVNKNSIASDSSFDT
                     TKIANPYVGNSSQPSSNANLAAAKAAYEAAKQANNQAQSDLASKKAASESATLKLKNT
                     QSELAALKATASKLAAAQNNLSEKQAALATAKSELEKANAAVENLNANAQEKAAALSK
                     AQATLDEKQAELKTAKDKLATSSATLQRLTNAYNAAKQDTAKKQVALTQANQALASAK
                     NRVAALTNASANLAKAKAERATAFAKFTAAKGALSTERAKLVELSAKRDKLTSEYTTV
                     QTAFDNYMKAKANKELQTQLAKEYANIISKGLTPVPVYDVDGKVVAFTTQEKAAQTVA
                     QVPVNYGQTKAEKQAPVQEADSLPETGESIAAGFSLVGLFMTLLAFLGLVDRRTRRN"
ORIGIN      
        1 tctcataagt tcttcctaat ggtagtttcg tcgcttttca ttatagttct tatgggactt
       61 tttgtgtaca cttaaaaagc tctataatct ctacagtggt tttacccact acagaaatta
      121 tagagccctt tttttgtatt tgacactttt aagctaagat tgcatcgagc cattagtttt
      181 gtatgacaaa tcgagcattt ctaaaaaagt tgataatctt atttagattt aatataattg
      241 tactatcttt ataaaagggg aagattttta atgaaaacga atcgttatgt gactcaatct
      301 gccgtggttt tgggcctttt tgctcttttg actgtgccac aagtcctagg tcaagctgat
      361 gaggcaacgg caccagtacc aactacttct acagaaactg tgacagatag tggagctgct
      421 accgtatcag tacaaggaac tgcgggaaca gctgttcaag gaggaacaga gactgtatct
      481 cctacatcaa caacagtagc gacaaatgca tctgcagagt catcagctaa tacctcgacg
      541 gcccaatcaa gtcaagaagc cagtgctgtt ttgacgaatg ccaatcaggt gacaccagcg
      601 gtgccagtac aggctgaaac tgttacagag cctgctcatg aggggcagac cgttgatatg
      661 cagattttgt caacaacaga ccttcatacc aacttggtta actatgatta ttatcaagat
      721 aagccgtctc aaacagttgg tttgtctaaa actgctgtcc ttatcaaaaa agcccgtgaa
      781 actaatccca atacggtctt agtggacagt ggggatacga ttcagggaac tccttttggg
      841 acttataagg ctttgattga ccctgttgcc caaggtgaga ctcaccctat gtacaaagcc
      901 tttgagatgc tgggctacga tgccgaaaca cttggaaacc acgagtttaa ctatggtcta
      961 gaatttttgg atcgtatggt taaggctgct aagattaaca ttatcaatgc caatgtgcgt
     1021 aatgctcaga caggtgacta ctattacaac ccttttaaga ttgttaacaa gacctttact
     1081 gatacagatg gcaaacaggt aacgctaaaa atcggtatta caggtgtcct tccaacacag
     1141 attttggttt gggataaggc caatcttgaa ggtaaggtaa ctgttgacga tccaatggag
     1201 gctgttaagg ctatcgttcc taagatgaag gctgcaggag ctgactttat ccttgttgct
     1261 gctcactctg gtattggtga caatgaatac actaagaatg aggaaaatga aggttaccaa
     1321 attgctggta tcgaaggtgt tgatgctgtt gcgacagggc attctcatgc ggatttccca
     1381 aatggggatg gtacaagttt ttatgcgaaa taccctggtg tagatgatgt caatggtctc
     1441 atcaatggga aacctgtggt tatggctggt aaattcggag atcatctagg catcatggat
     1501 gtcaaattga cttacacgga tggtaaatgg aaagttgtta acagtaaggc caagcttgaa
     1561 aagattgata ctaagtcaga tgttgcggac aaggatttaa ttaatatggc tgctcatgac
     1621 cataatggaa caatcaacta tgttcgtaag gaagttggtg agactactgc accaatcact
     1681 agctactttg ctcaggttca ggacgatcca tctattcaaa tcgttaataa tgcacaacta
     1741 tggtatgcta aaaaacaagt agctggaaca gcagatgcga atcttccact cctctcagct
     1801 gcagcacctt tcaaggcggg gactcgtggg gatgcgacct actataccga tattccagca
     1861 ggaccattag ccattaagaa tgtcgcggac ctctacctct acgacaatgt tactgcccta
     1921 ctcaaggtga ctggtgcaca aataaaagaa tggttggaaa tgtctgcagg acagttcaat
     1981 caaattgatc ctaatagcaa agagccacaa caactcatta atagtagcta tcgctcatac
     2041 aattacgatg tgattgatgg gttgacttat aagtttgatt tgacacaacc taacaaatac
     2101 gatcgtgaag gtaagttggt taacccagat gctagtcgtg ttcgtgactt gacttatcaa
     2161 ggtaaaccca ttgatttgaa tcagactttc cttgtcgtga ctaacaacta tcgtgcgact
     2221 ggtaacttcc ctggtgttaa ggatgctgca gaaaaacgtc tcctcaatct tgagaatcgt
     2281 caggcaatca ttgattatat cgttagtgag aaaacgatta acccaactgc tgatggaaat
     2341 tggagtttcg ttcctaatat tacgaatgca gatatccgtt ttgcctcatc tgacaatgca
     2401 cgtgcccacc ttgctggtca ggatgccatt agttatgtag gaccatcaac acaagcagga
     2461 tttgcagagt accgcttggt tgttaaggaa aaggcaaatc aagttgagga tacgactaag
     2521 aaagaatcgg agaagtcacc aaaaggtgtt gagatggcag accaaactaa gcatgtgaag
     2581 ccaaatgata ctgcagtcac cagcgtggct aaacctgctc cagctatcca gttgtcaaac
     2641 actcaagtcg ttattttgcc tcaagctcaa gtacaagaaa ctcaaccttc cagctcagcc
     2701 aagagcttgc caaacactgg ttcagacgaa tctatgtcag caactttaac tggtatggtt
     2761 cttatgacct tggctggatt ctttggaatc aaaaaacacg aaaaaaatta agcaaaggaa
     2821 aaagccccta ttagggcttt tttgctgtag ttttagagtt ggttaaagtt cttttgtgct
     2881 tctagaataa taggtgccag acgttcgata tcagactgtg tgccacgaag ctcaaagtct
     2941 cccaacattg ggaagccaaa acgttgactg tactgtttgg cagttaggca gtactggtta
     3001 ttgaagttac ggttaccaga accgatgata ccaaagcaac gtttgtggtt atcatgggct
     3061 gcgataaagt cacccagtgg attggttagg atttcgacat ctccattgtc cacgccattt
     3121 ccaccttcaa ggtaggttgg caagagtgcg acaaagggtt catctacttg gaaggtttca
     3181 tgattaagct ctttaatatt gatttggcga cattcaatcc cgtggttgag ggataggtag
     3241 tcagacatac gtttgacaaa gctttgggta ttgccactta gactaatata aacgagggta
     3301 agttgagaca taagcgtcct ctttctatct atatcttgtg tttgctcaat cattctaaca
     3361 caagatgttg tgtttttcaa gttggctcct tgcagttaat aattgcctaa ctagctcttt
     3421 ttctttactt gtaaaagtga taaaataaag gttattaaaa gaagcgaagg aagaaatcat
     3481 ggctaaagat aaaaatgtaa caggagaaga aattttagac atttgctcgg cctacatgtc
     3541 agcagatgat ttgaaattag ttgaaaaagc ctggcattat gcgacagatg ctcatagtgg
     3601 gcaatctcgt cagtcaggag aaccttatat tattcaccct attcaagtgg caggtatcct
     3661 ggcagacctt catcttgatg cagtgacagt agcctgtggt ttcttacacg atgtcgttga
     3721 agacaccgaa aaaacgctcg atgatttgaa aacggatttt ggtacggatg tacgaaatat
     3781 cgtagacggt gttactaagc ttggtaaggt tgagtacaag tcccacgagg agcagttggc
     3841 tgaaaaccac cgtaagatgc ttatggccat gtctaaggat atccgtgtca tcttggttaa
     3901 attggccgac cgtttacaca atatgcgtac cctaaagcat cttcgtaagg ataagcaaga
     3961 gcgcatttct cgtgaaacca tggaaatcta tgctcctttg gctcaccgtc tgggtatcag
     4021 tcgtatcaaa tgggaattgg aagatatgtc cttccgttac cttaatgagg tggaattcta
     4081 caagatttct cacatgatga aggaaaaacg tcgtgagcgt gaggcacttg tggacgagat
     4141 tgtcgataaa attaagacct acacagctga acaaggactt gttggtgatg tttatggtcg
     4201 tccaaagcat atctactcta tttatcgtaa gatgcgcgac aagaaaaagc gcttcgatca
     4261 aatttatgat ttgattgcca tccgttgtgt catggagacg cacagtgatg tttatgccat
     4321 gttgggatat attcatgagc tctggcgtcc gatgcctggc cgtttcaaag actatattgc
     4381 caatcctaaa tccaatggtt accagtctat ccatacaacg gtttatggac caaaaggacc
     4441 tattgaaatc caaatccgta ccaaggaaat gcaccaagtt gccgaatacg gggttgcagc
     4501 tcactgggct tacaagaaag ggatcaaggg caaggtagat tcaaaagagt ccgctttggg
     4561 aatgaactgg attaaagatc ttgttgaact tcaagatgcc tcaaatggtg atgctatggg
     4621 atttgtagac tctgttaaag aggatatctt ctcagagcgt atttatgttt ttacgccaaa
     4681 tggtgctgtt caggaattac ctaaagattc aggacctatt gactttgcct atgctatcca
     4741 tacccaagtt ggagagaagg ctacaggtgc taaggttaat ggccgtatgg ttcccttgac
     4801 tgccaaactt aagacaggtg atgtggttga gattgtcact aatgccaatt cttttggtcc
     4861 tagtcgtgac tggattaaga tggtcaagac aactaaggcc agaaataaaa ttcgacaatt
     4921 ctttaagaat caggacaagg aagcttctat caccaaaggt cgtgagcttt tgattgccta
     4981 cttccaagag catggctata ttgccaataa gtacctagac aagaaacata ttgaggaaat
     5041 tctccctcgt atgagtgtgc gtagtgaaga agctctctat gccgctgttg gctttggcga
     5101 aattagtgct gctgctgttt tcaatcgtct gacagaaaaa gaacgccgtg aggaagagcg
     5161 tgctaaggca aaagctgaag ctgaagagct aatgaacggt ggcgaagtta agactgagaa
     5221 gaaagaagtt cttaaggtta agagtgaaaa tggtgtcatc attcaaggtg cctctggtct
     5281 cctcatgcgt atcgctaagt gctgtaaccc agtacctgga gatgagattg aaggttacat
     5341 caccaagggc cgtggaattg ctattcaccg ttcagattgt aataatatca agagtcaaga
     5401 aggttatgag caacgtttaa tcgaagtgga gtgggatgaa cgtaatgcta ataaatctta
     5461 tttggctgag attgacatct atggccttaa ccgttctggt ctgttgaatg atgttcttca
     5521 aatcttgtca aatacgacca agagcatcgc tacggtcaat gcgcaaccga ctaaggacat
     5581 gaagtttgcc aatattcacg ttagctttga aattgcaaac cttattgaat tgactggtct
     5641 ggtggataag attaaaatta tccctgatgt ttacagtgtt aaacgtacaa atggttaagg
     5701 agttactgcg atgaagattg tgattcagcg cgtgcaaagt gcctctgtgg ttattgagga
     5761 ttctacggtt ggtgctatta aacagggact cttactcttg gtcggagttg gtccagagga
     5821 taccaaagag gacctagagt atgcagttcg taagattgtc aatatgcgca ttttttcaga
     5881 tgaagagggt aagatgaatc tttctgttaa ggatattggt ggccagattt tgtcggtttc
     5941 tcagtttacg ctttttgcag atacgaaaaa agggaatcga ccagcattta cgggagctgc
     6001 aaagcctaac atggctagcc agttctatga cgatttcaac caatccttgt cagctcatgt
     6061 tcctgtagaa agaggacgct ttggtgcaga tatgcaggtt agtctggtca atgacggccc
     6121 tgtgaccatt attttagata ccaaaaatcg ataaaccatt tctcgccttg tgtgagaggt
     6181 ggttttttaa ctctcatcgt atgggcaatt taggtgctcg attttcatta tttgggattt
     6241 atttttgtta ttttaagtag gcttaaccaa gtgaatgttt aatgaaatta gaaaatgttg
     6301 ttctcaaatt tctgaaaaaa ccgaccattc atgatgaaaa aattaccgtt tacgaggatt
     6361 gccggaaatt cccttgtctt acaaaaaaga ttaagttaac attagtttca taagaaacac
     6421 caagcgattt ttatgaaact aaaaaataac tcgagtttac agcatgcaaa tacaaatagc
     6481 gataatttga aacgccgagg tgatttaaac ttttttagag ggatagagag atgtcaaaga
     6541 aagtagcgtc aaataaatta ctatcaggtt tgtttgtagc cggcggtgtc ctagggatga
     6601 atcatgtcgc caaggcagat aacatggtca gttcagaagc aacaaaacca gtcattacga
     6661 ctgaagcaga taacttggtg gtggtaccaa cggagacagt tgctccagtt gcgacaacag
     6721 aagtaggtcc atcatctgcc gctgttgcga cagatactgc aacaacagca acagcttcta
     6781 caatattttc acaagctgtg tcagcagaga gtgctagctc agaaatgctt gtagccagtg
     6841 aagcactagc tcctgagtca gctgctgtgg aaaccatcac atcatcatct gataatgcta
     6901 ctgaagcagg acgccattca actgctcaag tgacaccagt tatagaagtg atagagcaaa
     6961 acttaaatgg tgatgcttac ttgacagatc cagaaacaac aaaagctgct tatagcaaga
     7021 cagatggtga tattaactat tctgttgttg tgtctaatcc aacagcagaa accaagacga
     7081 tgactgtcaa cttgacactt caacatgctt cagaaatcat cggtcaagat aacgttgacc
     7141 ttacgctagt ggcaggaacc tcagctaagg tttcaaactt gacagtagcg tcagagtggt
     7201 tgacaaacaa tacaggttac ttggtgacaa tcagtgtcaa cgataaatca ggtagtactt
     7261 tgtcaagcaa gcgtgctggc ttgtctgttg aagatgattg gacagttttc ccacgttacg
     7321 gtatcgtagc aggttcgcca acggatcaaa acagtattct tgttaaaaat cttgaagcct
     7381 accgtaaaga gcttgagctc atgaagtcta tgaatatcaa ctcatatttc ttctatgatg
     7441 cttatagtga agctacagat cctttcccag agggtgttga tagctttgtt cagaaatgga
     7501 atacctggag tcatactcag gttgacacta aggctgttaa agaattggtg gaccaagttc
     7561 ataagtcagg tgctgttgcc atgctttata acatgatttc agcagattca aatccaaaga
     7621 atacagccct tccacttgct gctttggctt ataacttcta cgatagcttt ggtaagaagg
     7681 gtgagccgat gacttacact atcggtgata acccaactca agtttactat gatccagcta
     7741 atccagattg gcaaaaatac attgcgggtg tcatgaaatc agctatggat cgtatgggct
     7801 tcgatggttg gcaaggtgat acaattggtg acaaccgtgt gactgattat gagcaccgta
     7861 acagctcaga cgaggctgac tcacacatga tgtctgattc atatgcgtca tttattaatg
     7921 gtatgaaaga ccttattggt gaaaagtact acatcacaat caatgatgtc aatggtggta
     7981 atgatgataa attagctaag gcacgtcaag atgttgttta taatgagctc tggacaaacg
     8041 gtggttcagt tattccagga cgtatgcagg ttgcctatgg tgatttgaaa gcacgtatcg
     8101 atatggtacg caataaaact ggtaaatcac ttatcgttgg tgcctacata gaagaaccag
     8161 gtattgatta tactgttcct ggcggaaaag caactaatgg tgctggtaaa gatgcccttg
     8221 ctggtaagcc attgcaagct gacgcgactc ttctcgtaga tgcgacagta gctgcagccg
     8281 gtggctatca catgtccatt gcagcccttg ccaatgctaa tgcagcccta aacgtccttc
     8341 aaagtgctta ttacccaact caatacctca gtgtggctaa ggacactatt cgtaagcttt
     8401 acaattacca acagtttatc actgcttatg aaactcttct tcgtggtgag ggggtgacta
     8461 acagcactca ggctgtatct accaagaatg ctgctggtga aatcctttct aaggatgctc
     8521 taggtgtgac aggagatcaa gtttggacat ttgctaaatc aggaaaaggt ttctcaactg
     8581 ttcaaatgat taacatgatg ggcatcaatg cgggctggca taatgaagag ggttatgcgg
     8641 ataataaaac accggatgct caagaaaatc tcatagttcg tctcagtcta gcaggtaaaa
     8701 cagcccaaga agcagctaaa attgttgatc aagtctatgt gacgtcacca gatgattggg
     8761 caacttcaag catgaagaag gcacaagcaa gtcttgaaac agatgaaaat ggtcaaccag
     8821 tacttgtcat ttcagttcct aaactaacgc tttggaacat gctctatatc aaggaaggca
     8881 caatagcaac accggtagaa ccagttttct tgaaaccagt tactaaccaa gctggtaaga
     8941 aagcagacaa taccgtaaca tctgaagaaa gctcagaaac agctaaatcc gaaaatacaa
     9001 cagtaaacaa aggttcagag gctccaactg atacgaaacc atctgttgaa gctcctaaac
     9061 tagatgaaat aactaaacca gcaccaacag ttgacgagtt agtaaactca gcagctgttc
     9121 cagtggcaat agctgtatca gagaccgcac atgataagaa tgatgacaac tcagtatcta
     9181 atacgaatca aggtgcagta gcgtcagatt caatcactac accagcttca gaggccacaa
     9241 gcacagctga ctcaacagcc tcatcagaag tatcagaaag tgcaacgacg acagcaattt
     9301 cagaattaca tgcagtagtt gaaccagtgg cttctttgac agaatcagag agtcaggcaa
     9361 gcactagtct tgtttcagaa actgagatta tctcagaagc atcaacttca gagacttcaa
     9421 tcagcacagt cgtttcagaa tcagaagtag ttaaagaacc agctgtttca ttgacagaat
     9481 cagaaagtca agtgagcact tcagaagtga cttcggcaat ttcagaaaca gtgagcacgt
     9541 ctgaggaagt catccttgat ggactatcag aaaacatcaa tagttggaat agactctctg
     9601 cagctcctcg cgtctcagaa aacttaccaa gtacctctga aacgattaca gaagcagcgt
     9661 cactctttag caattatgca agatattcag aaacagcaag ctcagaatct cactctatgg
     9721 tagcagcttc ttcagaagct tcaattgaaa aattagcagt atcaatcttg aaagatactg
     9781 agggtggctt gtacgatgca actacaatca gaaatattgt tgagatgatt gatagcatta
     9841 caacaaatgt taactatact cgcagtagcc gtcaagacct tatcaataca gcttcgtcag
     9901 ataccactta cagtggtagc caagatctta accttgcaag taagacaacg acgcaagcag
     9961 gtgaaaaagg aacaactgaa gatcttaagg ctacaattgc taaaacagca aaatctcaca
    10021 agtggggaga acatgctgta gctatcctta cagccattgt ccttgcaggt gcggcaaccc
    10081 ttgcagctct tcgtaacttc ttgatgtcaa aaaaagttga taaataataa gtagaactct
    10141 ttgtgtaaac aaggagtttt ctttataatg gttgctattt tttctgaaaa ttgtgataca
    10201 atagaaatag tttgaaaatt gtgtcaaagg agagccaatg attactgcaa atgatatcgt
    10261 aaaggctaat gaagtcttaa aaaacgtggt ggaacgcaca ccactagatt ttgatcgcta
    10321 cttatctgaa aaatacgggg cgaccattta tattaaaaaa gaaaatatgc aaaaggtacg
    10381 ctctttcaaa ttgcgaggag cctactatgc tatccatcaa ttgagtgatg aggataaggc
    10441 gcgtggtgtg gtttgtgcat cagccggaaa ccatgctcag ggggttgcct acacttgtaa
    10501 cgagatgaag attccggcaa ccatctttat gccagtaaca acacctctcc aaaaaattgg
    10561 tcaagtccgt ttctttggtg gcaagtttgt aacaatcaaa ttggtgggag atacctttga
    10621 tgcttctgct caagcagcac aggaatatac caagtctgaa ggcatgactt tcattgatcc
    10681 attcgacgat tataatgtcc aagcaggtca aggaactgtt gcttatgaaa tttatgagca
    10741 ggctcaagag gaaggtgttt ccttcgatag tatcttggtt ccagtaggtg gtggcggcct
    10801 tatctctggt gtggctactt atatcaagga tgtggcacca tctatggaag ttattggtgt
    10861 tgaggctagt ggtgctcgta gtatgcgtgc tgcctttgac cgtggttatc ctataaaact
    10921 cgaagaaatt gataagtttg cggatgggat tgctgttcaa aaggtaggtg tcaagaccta
    10981 tgaagttgca cgtaaatatg ttgatcgtct cttgggagtt gatgaaggct tgatttcaga
    11041 aaccctaatt gatatgtact ctaaggttgg taccattgca gaacccgcag gtgcagcatc
    11101 agtagcagct ttggaagtga ttaaagatga gattaaagga aaaaccatcg tctgcatcat
    11161 ttcaggtggt aacaatgata tcaaccgtat gccagagatg gaagaacgtg cgcttatcta
    11221 cgatggcatc aagcattact ttgtggttaa cttcccacaa cgtcctggtg cccttcgtga
    11281 atttgtaaat gatattttgg gaccaaatga tgatatcact cgttttgagt acatcaaacg
    11341 tgctaataaa ggaaaaggtc cagttctcat tggtatcgct cttagtgata aaaatgatta
    11401 tgatggtctt cttgagcgtc tttcggactt tgacccaagt tacatcaacc ttcacggtaa
    11461 cgaaacacta tacaatatgc ttgtctgagg acaggttcag ataatgaaaa aagaactgac
    11521 aaagtcggtt cttttctact ttaacccagc tatacggagg cactaaggct ttatcttcaa
    11581 attaaaacct cagtattgct actgaggatt tctttattcg ataatcaaga gtccatcttt
    11641 aatggcgaat ggattgtctt tattgatgcg gtcgtagaac atgataccgt tagtatggtc
    11701 gatttcatgt tgaacaacaa ttgagttgta cccacggagc ttaacacgtt gcttttcgcc
    11761 ctctttgttg tagtattcaa cagttactcg agcatgacga accacataac caggaacgtc
    11821 gcggtcgact gagaggcatc cttctccatc acccaaagca gcatcctgaa cagaatgggc
    11881 aactacttta gggttgtaca tgatttcttg aaggctatat gcttcttttg gtggattacc
    11941 ttcagcgtct tcagggtttg gaacgagaac cgcgataatg cgttttgaaa tatccaattg
    12001 tggggctgca agaccgactc ccccacgaag ccccattttt tcagcaataa caggatcttg
    12061 tgaattacga agaaactgca tcattttttc acctaggata atgtcttcgt ctgatagtgg
    12121 gaaggttaca tcttcagcga cagcacgcaa ggttgggttt ccttcgcgaa tgatatcatt
    12181 catatcaatc atatggctgg cgcggataat tttggtttga gcgtccattt gtttacctct
    12241 attttctttg atttacttgt ttataactat agcacaaaag ggttgaaaat taaaccatca
    12301 agggttaaag tgaggctttt tctaatcgat aaaagccagt ttttccaagg tttgtcgttg
    12361 taaaatacga taggtcttaa aagcttcttt ttcaataatt ccttgatcga taaattgttt
    12421 gatgactcgt tgcacatggc gatagctagt cccaaaactg gcagctagga tagatggtga
    12481 tagttgaaaa acaccttctt cctcaatact caacatatga gtagccagac gctctttgac
    12541 agtgtagctt gcatttgttg aggcagtaat accctgttta tgcaatgcca tggctaggtt
    12601 atgaccaatt tgatagagaa aaacgggatc tttgaggagc tcttctttat tatttaaagg
    12661 gagctgaact gcttgaacct cttctaaagc aatgactgat gaccctgctg gttgattggt
    12721 catgagttct acatctccaa atatttgtgg ttggttaagc atttctagga tatgttcttt
    12781 accattgaag agagaacgca caatttttac ctttcctgac aaaatgtagg ttagctctgt
    12841 gatagcttgc ccttgggtac aaatataatc attcttttga aaggtgactt tatgtaattg
    12901 gtcgaggtag ggggggggga agacctgatc aagttgaggt cttatgtcat gattacgcat
    12961 acatctcctt ttttaggacc taggtcctat tttttaaagt ctccttagat tataatgaaa
    13021 aaataactat cagacaagta aggaaaggat gttctaatcc ctatattatg acacgaattt
    13081 tagaaaaaat gagcctactt gggctatcct tgctcttgat ttcggccttt tcgatttcaa
    13141 cagcgctacc acctatgttg gactactata gcccaacctt ttctgccgcg caagtggagc
    13201 ttttagtatc tgtcccttca ttttccgtag tagcgatgct cttacttaat tcatttattg
    13261 acaaatggct aagtgataga cagctaattg tgactggatt gcttttactt agtagtgctg
    13321 ggatttttcc tttttttgta caagcctatc ctcttgtctt actgtcacgt attgcttttg
    13381 ggatggggat tggccttatc aatgctaagg cgattgccat catcagtcaa cgctttcaag
    13441 gtaaagaacg ggttcagatg ttaggtattc gtggctccat ggagttgatt ggtggagctt
    13501 cgtgttctct tttggttggt caactattga aaatccattg gacctttgcc tttctcattt
    13561 atggtcttgg ttttgtgatt ttgaccatgt acctcctttt tgtgccaacg atggatcagg
    13621 tggagaggac gcagattaca aaaggtaaac aaggtctaaa caaaaaagac cttagtatga
    13681 tccttggcat ggccctttta gcaggatttg tcatctgtat taattcttcg attagtttgc
    13741 gcgtgcctct atttcaggtt gctggtaaga ccattgcgag tgggcaatca gctttagtac
    13801 ttagtttaga gcagggaatt ggaattgtag ctggactaag tttcgcttct cttataggat
    13861 attttaagaa tcatcttttg catatagtga tgtttttatt ggcggtttgt ctctttggga
    13921 tgtcagtggc tagtaactta ccgattttga ttttatcctc agttggtgtt ggtttcttct
    13981 atagtactgt tttgacaatt atctttaacc gactttctga gcgtattgct agaaatctgt
    14041 tgaacaaagc gacagcctat gtcctcttgg ggtgtaacct agggtctgcc ctctctcctt
    14101 atgttttgaa attattggca cttgtatctc caagttttag ttggattttc ctagcctatg
    14161 ctatagtaag tttcctactt ttccttgggt ttttgatgaa atcaagaatg acaaaaaagt
    14221 ctaagatgta gaaatctaaa cagtgaatct tgtgattgac aaagattagt agataagcta
    14281 aaatagagag gtcgtaaaga caaaccaact ctttcttggt tttaggagag ccaatcctaa
    14341 gactcggatg gagcaaaaaa aggagaaaaa acatggcaat ctcaaaagag aaaaaaaatg
    14401 aaatcattac tcaatacgca cgtcacgaag gtgacactgg ttcagtagag gttcaagttg
    14461 ctgtccttac ttgggaaatc aaccacctta acgaccacat taaacaacac aaaaaagacc
    14521 acgctactta ccgtggtttg atgaaaaaaa ttggtcaccg tcgtaacttg ttggcatacc
    14581 ttcgccgtac agacgttaac cgttaccgtg agttgatcag ctcactcgga cttcgtcgtt
    14641 aattcaagat acaagtgctt aggccttgtt caattgaata cacgaaaatg gaactgctct
    14701 atgaaggagc ggtttttctt tttcactagg attttagccc gagttcagaa cagctcttta
    14761 gattcagagg gcagttttgc tgtattcatc taagaatttc ttacgatgat aaatctatag
    14821 agcaagcaaa agacctccag gtttaattct ggaggcttct ctatcttaaa atctttttga
    14881 taactgtttg aaattgaggg agttgatgga tagaggttcc gacaaggata cctagcatat
    14941 ttaaggcgat atctcctaaa tcaaagactc ccaaatgtcc aaaatactga atggattcga
    15001 cggtgaaaag ggtcaggaga caaagtagga gattactcaa tcgtgaagaa aagaggagtc
    15061 ccagaggaat gaacattaat aggttcatga tgggaacgaa gtggctcccc cagtataatt
    15121 cccgagcgaa ggaaagggga ttaagtgaga gaccttgggt accaatgttt ttcaagaaaa
    15181 gtaggtagaa gagagcaaga aagtaaatga agtagagtag gagcagtgtc tgttttttca
    15241 gctgtctagt aagaaggagt ttcaaaaaag catagacaaa gtaactaagc aggactatga
    15301 tgactaggtt gagtaagact tggaagtagg agccataatg ggcgatgtaa tgaacgtact
    15361 gttcgagatg acccctataa aaccaataag acaagcacag tgataggctt cctagtaaga
    15421 tattactcaa tgtttttaat gtttttgcca ctttgctcct ccatttgcat atgatgagta
    15481 cacattatat caaaaaaacg tttaaagaaa gttaagaaac tgtaacgaag ttttgataga
    15541 atggaaagat aaggcagaat caaagactaa aaaaggactt tgaaacagca actctacttt
    15601 tgactaacaa tttaatggtt tttgtaaaca ggctatgaaa gcttataaaa taattaaatt
    15661 taaaaaatta ggagtcagca tcttgtttca ggattattaa aatgttatta tatagtagtg
    15721 aatttttaac ataaaaagga gttcgtctta tgaataaaaa ggttttggcg acagctggaa
    15781 ttgcagcact tgcagtttct gctacagttg ctaaagctga tgaggtaacg acaaacgatc
    15841 aagcctcaac aacagcatca gtatcatcga cagctacaca agctgtccca actcaagccc
    15901 aagttgaagc ggctagagaa caagccagcg ctgcaaatca agcagtatcg caacaagagt
    15961 cagtagttgc taatcatgaa gcagttgcca accaggctca agcaaatcta gcgacagcag
    16021 atgctaactt gcaaaaggca caaacagcag ccgatgaagc aaacccagaa actattgctg
    16081 ccgctcaagg tcaagtaact actgcagaaa atgcggctaa ggaagctaag tcagcagtcg
    16141 aaacggctca atcagcagaa aaaactgcca aagatgcagc agacaaacag caatctgtcg
    16201 ttaatacaga tcaagctaat gtcaatgcta aagctagtga agttgctaat gctcaaaaat
    16261 cagtagatgc tgctaaagca gctcttaatg gttctagcgc ttctgaggca gcttctaacc
    16321 aagctaaagc acaatcagtt tttgacgctg caacagtagc tgagaaaaaa gctcaagaag
    16381 aattggcagc cgctcaggca gctgataaag aaaaagctac tgctatctca gctaaagaag
    16441 gtcaattgac tgcagatcaa aatgcagcaa accaagctaa agcagcctat gagactgctc
    16501 aaacagtagc taatgaaaag gcagctgccc ttgcagtcgc tgaagcagct aagaaaaaag
    16561 cagaatcttc aacaacttca acagctaatg ttcgtcaaaa attctcagtg tcacaagagt
    16621 atgttaatgc ccttaagatt catgagtcta aaacagcgac agcagcagaa atagctcaag
    16681 ctgaacaagt cttgaagaac gtcaataaac gtgatcgtgg taacaatagt tatcaagata
    16741 atgaagcgga taaaaatgtt aaaattagtg atttgaataa ccttagtgaa gctcaaatta
    16801 cagatttgtc attgtatgct tcaagtttga ttaaccaaat tcgtacagct tttggtacaa
    16861 ctcaaacatc tgtttcaaaa ggtagtgttc ttgcagctga tcgtgtttca gatggttatg
    16921 tagcagataa ctggggttgg gaagctatta cccataaaag acatgatagt gccgcccttg
    16981 accgtgctgg taagtcattt aatagtgtaa gtataggtga aaaccttaat acatggcaag
    17041 gtttgacagg accatttaca cttaacgaca ttaagaaata tgtctatgaa gctatgcttg
    17101 acttcatgtt taacggtaat gagtggaacc atgcccgttc tatctctgga cttacagcag
    17161 atggtggtga gtcttacatt ggtacagata tcagtgttgt tgccggtgcc tttaatgttc
    17221 acgtaaacaa tgtcaacaaa aattctatcg cttctgatag tagctttgac acaactaaga
    17281 ttgctaaccc atatgtaggt aactcatctc aaccatcttc aaatgcaaat ctagcagctg
    17341 caaaagcagc ttatgaagct gctaaacaag ctaataatca agctcaaagt gacttggcta
    17401 gcaagaaagc tgcttctgaa tcagcaactc ttaagcttaa gaatactcag tcagaacttg
    17461 cagctcttaa agcgactgca agcaagttgg cagctgctca gaataacctt tctgaaaaac
    17521 aagccgccct tgcaactgct aaatcagaat tggaaaaagc taacgctgca gttgaaaacc
    17581 ttaatgctaa cgcacaagaa aaagcagcag cacttagcaa agctcaagca acccttgatg
    17641 aaaaacaagc agagcttaaa acagctaaag ataaacttgc gacaagttct gcgaccttgc
    17701 aacgtttgac aaatgcatac aacgctgcta agcaagatac tgctaagaaa caagtagcat
    17761 tgacacaagc taaccaagct ttggcttctg ctaagaaccg tgtagcagct cttacaaatg
    17821 cttcagctaa cctagctaag gctaaggcag aacgtgcaac ggcctttgct aaatttactg
    17881 cggcgaaagg tgctctttca actgaacgtg cgaaactggt tgaattgtct gctaaacgtg
    17941 ataaattaac gagcgaatac acgactgttc aaacagcttt cgataactat atgaaagcta
    18001 aggcaaacaa agagcttcaa acacaattgg ctaaagagta tgctaacatc atctctaaag
    18061 gtcttacacc agtacctgtt tacgatgtag atggtaaagt tgttgctttc acaacacaag
    18121 aaaaagcagc tcaaacggtg gctcaagttc ctgtaaatta tggtcaaaca aaagctgaga
    18181 aacaagctcc tgtacaagaa gcagacagct tgccagaaac aggtgagtca attgcagcag
    18241 gattcagtct tgtaggtctc ttcatgacac tattggcctt ccttggtctc gttgacagac
    18301 gtacacgtcg taactaatca tagacaaaaa aacggcatct gccgtttttt tattatgaaa
    18361 atgcaatctt ctactgagcc tttccttatg tgatgacgga cgtcagcgac cttctgcgaa
    18421 gttccatgac taagttttga gtctaatgtc tcaaaacttc cgaatgcctg aaaacttaat
    18481 agttttcagg catttttttt tgtctcacga aaaccactag ctgtgctagt ggttccgaaa
    18541 agcttttagc gatgtatcaa aaaagtcccc ctaaagtgtt atattagata aggtttcccg
    18601 accactaact aatatacaaa aggag
//
